# Supplementary material for: Engineering and Evolution of Methanol Assimilation in Saccharomyces cerevisiae
Source: bioRxiv preprint, doi:10.1101/717942, version 2 (2020-02-16)
Supplement: Plasmid maps [file 717942_file03.txt]

LOCUS       ScMOX3e-TKL1-pRS-416       12566 bp ds-DNA     circular     14-JAN-2020
DEFINITION  .
ACCESSION   urn.local...f-8o0sxi6
KEYWORDS    "accession:U03450" "marker:AmpR" "organism:Saccharomyces;
            cerevisiae" "ref:pmid\:2659436".
SOURCE      
  ORGANISM  .
COMMENT     Yeast centromere vector with URA3 marker.COMMENT                   
                                                     COMMENT     <small>[1] A
            system of shuttle vectors and yeast host strains       designed for
            efficient manipulation of DNA in Saccharomyces         cerevisiae.
            Genetics 1989
            122:19-27. Sikorski RS, Hieter P.         (pmid:2659436)</small>.
FEATURES             Location/Qualifiers
     promoter        196..416
                     /standard_name="URA3 promoter"
     CDS             417..1220
                     /standard_name="URA3"
     rep_origin      complement(1351..1806)
     promoter        1977..1995
                     /standard_name="T7 promoter"
     misc_feature    2023^2024
                     /note="Geneious type: Editing History Deletion"
                     /standard_name="ATAACTTCGTATAATGTACATTATACGAAGTTAT"
     promoter        2024..2449
                     /standard_name="pTEF1"
     misc_feature    2450..4492
                     /note="Geneious type: ORF"
                     /standard_name="TKL1"
     terminator      4493..4798
                     /standard_name="CYC1t"
     misc_feature    4798^4799
                     /note="Geneious type: Editing History Deletion"
                     /standard_name="ATAACTTCGTATAATGTACATTATACGAAGTTAT"
     terminator      <4846..4865
                     /standard_name="CYC1t"
     misc_feature    4866..4899
                     /note="Geneious type:
                     site_specific_recombination_target_region"
                     /standard_name="loxPsym_3_3_YNL331C"
     promoter        4900..5319
                     /gene="pTEF1"
     CDS             5320..7416
                     /standard_name="DAS1"
     terminator      7417..7716
                     /standard_name="PHO5t"
     misc_feature    7737..7770
                     /note="Geneious type:
                     site_specific_recombination_target_region"
                     /standard_name="loxPsym_3_3_YNL331C"
     promoter        7771..8470
                     /standard_name="pTDH3"
     misc_feature    complement(7875..7988)
                     /note="Geneious type: ORF"
                     /standard_name="ORF 11 (frame 1)"
     misc_feature    7913..8182
                     /note="Geneious type: ORF"
                     /standard_name="ORF 1 (frame 2)"
     misc_feature    complement(8108..8212)
                     /note="Geneious type: ORF"
                     /standard_name="ORF 10 (frame 2)"
     misc_feature    complement(8438..8599)
                     /note="Geneious type: ORF"
                     /standard_name="ORF 9 (frame 2)"
     CDS             8471..9490
                     /standard_name="Mdh_Bs"
     misc_feature    8471..9490
                     /note="Geneious type: ORF"
                     /standard_name="ORF 2 (frame 2)"
     misc_feature    complement(8696..9145)
                     /note="Geneious type: ORF"
                     /standard_name="ORF 7 (frame 2)"
     misc_feature    8820..8942
                     /note="Geneious type: ORF"
                     /standard_name="ORF 3 (frame 3)"
     misc_feature    8968..9075
                     /note="Geneious type: ORF"
                     /standard_name="ORF 4 (frame 1)"
     misc_feature    complement(9001..9102)
                     /note="Geneious type: ORF"
                     /standard_name="ORF 8 (frame 3)"
     misc_feature    complement(9211..9324)
                     /note="Geneious type: ORF"
                     /standard_name="ORF 6 (frame 3)"
     terminator      <9491..9680
                     /standard_name="CYC1t"
     misc_feature    complement(9579..9701)
                     /note="Geneious type: ORF"
                     /standard_name="ORF 5 (frame 1)"
     misc_feature    9681..9714
                     /note="Geneious type:
                     site_specific_recombination_target_region"
                     /standard_name="loxPsym_3_3_YNL331C"
     promoter        complement(9792..9810)
                     /standard_name="T3 promoter"
     protein_bind    9855..9871
                     /standard_name="lac operator"
     promoter        complement(9879..9885)
                     /standard_name="lac promoter"
     promoter        complement(9886..9903)
                     /standard_name="lac promoter"
     promoter        complement(9904..9909)
                     /standard_name="lac promoter"
     rep_origin      complement(10233..10821)
     CDS             complement(10992..11783)
                     /standard_name="AmpR"
     CDS             complement(11784..11852)
                     /standard_name="AmpR"
     promoter        complement(11853..11957)
                     /standard_name="AmpR promoter"
     misc_feature    11994..12497
                     /standard_name="CEN/ARS"
ORIGIN      
        1 tcgcgcgttt cggtgatgac ggtgaaaacc tctgacacat gcagctcccg gagacggtca
       61 cagcttgtct gtaagcggat gccgggagca gacaagcccg tcagggcgcg tcagcgggtg
      121 ttggcgggtg tcggggctgg cttaactatg cggcatcaga gcagattgta ctgagagtgc
      181 accataccac agcttttcaa ttcaattcat catttttttt ttattctttt ttttgatttc
      241 ggtttctttg aaattttttt gattcggtaa tctccgaaca gaaggaagaa cgaaggaagg
      301 agcacagact tagattggta tatatacgca tatgtagtgt tgaagaaaca tgaaattgcc
      361 cagtattctt aacccaactg cacagaacaa aaacctgcag gaaacgaaga taaatcatgt
      421 cgaaagctac atataaggaa cgtgctgcta ctcatcctag tcctgttgct gccaagctat
      481 ttaatatcat gcacgaaaag caaacaaact tgtgtgcttc attggatgtt cgtaccacca
      541 aggaattact ggagttagtt gaagcattag gtcccaaaat ttgtttacta aaaacacatg
      601 tggatatctt gactgatttt tccatggagg gcacagttaa gccgctaaag gcattatccg
      661 ccaagtacaa ttttttactc ttcgaagaca gaaaatttgc tgacattggt aatacagtca
      721 aattgcagta ctctgcgggt gtatacagaa tagcagaatg ggcagacatt acgaatgcac
      781 acggtgtggt gggcccaggt attgttagcg gtttgaagca ggcggcagaa gaagtaacaa
      841 aggaacctag aggccttttg atgttagcag aattgtcatg caagggctcc ctatctactg
      901 gagaatatac taagggtact gttgacattg cgaagagcga caaagatttt gttatcggct
      961 ttattgctca aagagacatg ggtggaagag atgaaggtta cgattggttg attatgacac
     1021 ccggtgtggg tttagatgac aagggagacg cattgggtca acagtataga accgtggatg
     1081 atgtggtctc tacaggatct gacattatta ttgttggaag aggactattt gcaaagggaa
     1141 gggatgctaa ggtagagggt gaacgttaca gaaaagcagg ctgggaagca tatttgagaa
     1201 gatgcggcca gcaaaactaa aaaactgtat tataagtaaa tgcatgtata ctaaactcac
     1261 aaattagagc ttcaatttaa ttatatcagt tattacccta tgcggtgtga aataccgcac
     1321 agatgcgtaa ggagaaaata ccgcatcagg aaattgtaaa cgttaatatt ttgttaaaat
     1381 tcgcgttaaa tttttgttaa atcagctcat tttttaacca ataggccgaa atcggcaaaa
     1441 tcccttataa atcaaaagaa tagaccgaga tagggttgag tgttgttcca gtttggaaca
     1501 agagtccact attaaagaac gtggactcca acgtcaaagg nnnnnnnnnn nnnnnnnnnn
     1561 nnnnnnnnnn nnnnnnnnnn nnnnnnnnnt nnnnnnnnnn nnnnnnnnnn nnnnnnnnnn
     1621 nnnnnnnnnn nnnnnnnnnn nnnnnnnnnn nnnnnnnnnn nnnnnnnnnn nnnnnnnnnn
     1681 ngnnnnnnnn nnnnnnnnnn nnnnnnnnnn nnnnnnnnnn nnnnnnnnnn nnnnnnnnnn
     1741 nnnnnnnnnn nnnnnnnnnn nnnnnnnnnn nnnnnnnnnn nnnnnnnnnn nnnnnnnnnn
     1801 nnnnnncgcg ccattcgcca ttcaggctgc gcaactgttg ggaagggcga tcggtgcggg
     1861 cctcttcgct attacgccag ctggcgaaag ggggatgtgc tgcaaggcga ttaagttggg
     1921 taacgccagg gttttcccag tcacgacgtt gtaaaacgac ggccagtgag cgcgcgtaat
     1981 acgactcact atagggcgaa ttgggtaccg ggccccccct cgactcgagg cacacaccat
     2041 agcttcaaaa tgtttctact ccttttttac tcttccagat tttctcggac tccgcgcatc
     2101 gccgtaccac ttcaaaacac ccaagcacag catactaaat ttcccctctt tcttcctcta
     2161 gggtgtcgtt aattacccgt actaaaggtt tggaaaagaa aaaagagacc gcctcgtttc
     2221 tttttcttcg tcgaaaaagg caataaaaat ttttatcacg tttctttttc ttgaaaattt
     2281 ttttttttga tttttttctc tttcgatgac ctcccattga tatttaagtt aataaacggt
     2341 cttcaatttc tcaagtttca gtttcatttt tcttgttcta ttacaacttt ttttacttct
     2401 tgctcattag aaagaaagca tagcaatcta atctaagttt taattacaaa tgactcaatt
     2461 cactgacatt gataagctag ccgtctccac cataagaatt ttggctgtgg acaccgtatc
     2521 caaggccaac tcaggtcacc caggtgctcc attgggtatg gcaccagctg cacacgttct
     2581 atggagtcaa atgcgcatga acccaaccaa cccagactgg atcaacagag atagatttgt
     2641 cttgtctaac ggtcacgcgg tcgctttgtt gtattctatg ctacatttga ctggttacga
     2701 tctgtctatt gaagacttga aacagttcag acagttgggt tccagaacac caggtcatcc
     2761 tgaatttgag ttgccaggtg ttgaagttac taccggtcca ttaggtcaag gtatctccaa
     2821 cgctgttggt atggccatgg ctcaagctaa cctggctgcc acttacaaca agccgggctt
     2881 taccttgtct gacaactaca cctatgtttt cttgggtgac ggttgtttgc aagaaggtat
     2941 ttcttcagaa gcttcctcct tggctggtca tttgaaattg ggtaacttga ttgccatcta
     3001 cgatgacaac aagatcacta tcgatggtgc taccagtatc tcattcgatg aagatgttgc
     3061 taagagatac gaagcctacg gttgggaagt tttgtacgta gaaaatggta acgaagatct
     3121 agccggtatt gccaaggcta ttgctcaagc taagttatcc aaggacaaac caactttgat
     3181 caaaatgacc acaaccattg gttacggttc cttgcatgcc ggctctcact ctgtgcacgg
     3241 tgccccattg aaagcagatg atgttaaaca actaaagagc aaattcggtt tcaacccaga
     3301 caagtccttt gttgttccac aagaagttta cgaccactac caaaagacaa ttttaaagcc
     3361 aggtgtcgaa gccaacaaca agtggaacaa gttgttcagc gaataccaaa agaaattccc
     3421 agaattaggt gctgaattgg ctagaagatt gagcggccaa ctacccgcaa attgggaatc
     3481 taagttgcca acttacaccg ccaaggactc tgccgtggcc actagaaaat tatcagaaac
     3541 tgttcttgag gatgtttaca atcaattgcc agagttgatt ggtggttctg ccgatttaac
     3601 accttctaac ttgaccagat ggaaggaagc ccttgacttc caacctcctt cttccggttc
     3661 aggtaactac tctggtagat acattaggta cggtattaga gaacacgcta tgggtgccat
     3721 aatgaacggt atttcagctt tcggtgccaa ctacaaacca tacggtggta ctttcttgaa
     3781 cttcgtttct tatgctgctg gtgccgttag attgtccgct ttgtctggcc acccagttat
     3841 ttgggttgct acacatgact ctatcggtgt cggtgaagat ggtccaacac atcaacctat
     3901 tgaaacttta gcacacttca gatccctacc aaacattcaa gtttggagac cagctgatgg
     3961 taacgaagtt tctgccgcct acaagaactc tttagaatcc aagcatactc caagtatcat
     4021 tgctttgtcc agacaaaact tgccacaatt ggaaggtagc tctattgaaa gcgcttctaa
     4081 gggtggttac gtactacaag atgttgctaa cccagatatt attttagtgg ctactggttc
     4141 cgaagtgtct ttgagtgttg aagctgctaa gactttggcc gcaaagaaca tcaaggctcg
     4201 tgttgtttct ctaccagatt tcttcacttt tgacaaacaa cccctagaat acagactatc
     4261 agtcttacca gacaacgttc caatcatgtc tgttgaagtt ttggctacca catgttgggg
     4321 caaatacgct catcaatcct tcggtattga cagatttggt gcctccggta aggcaccaga
     4381 agtcttcaag ttcttcggtt tcaccccaga aggtgttgct gaaagagctc aaaagaccat
     4441 tgcattctat aagggtgaca agctaatttc tcctttgaaa aaagctttct aatctagaag
     4501 gccccttttc ctttgtcgat atcatgtaat tagttatgtc acgcttacat tcacgccctc
     4561 ctcccacatc cgctctaacc gaaaaggaag gagttagaca acctgaagtc taggtcccta
     4621 tttatttttt ttaatagtta tgttagtatt aagaacgtta tttatatttc aaatttttct
     4681 tttttttctg tacaaacgcg tgtacgcatg taacattata ctgaaaacct tgcttgagaa
     4741 ggttttggga cgctcgaagg ctttaatttg caagcttcgc agtttacact ctcatcgttc
     4801 gaggtcgacg gtatcgataa gcttgatatc gaattcctgc agcccaggtt ttgggacgct
     4861 cgaagataac ttcgtataat gtacattata cgaagttatg cacacaccat agcttcaaaa
     4921 tgtttctact ccttttttac tcttccagat tttctcggac tccgcgcatc gccgtaccac
     4981 ttcaaaacac ccaagcacag catactaaat ttcccctctt tcttcctcta gggtgtcgtt
     5041 aattacccgt actaaaggtt tggaaaagaa aaaagagacc gcctcgtttc tttttcttcg
     5101 tcgaaaaagg caataaaaat ttttatcacg tttctttttc ttgaaaattt ttttttttga
     5161 tttttttctc tttcgatgac ctcccattga tatttaagtt aataaacggt cttcaatttc
     5221 tcaagtttca gtttcatttt tcttgttcta ttacaacttt ttttacttct tgctcattag
     5281 aaagaaagca tagcaatcta atctaagttt taattacaaa tggctagaat tccaaaggct
     5341 gtttctactc aagacgacat tcacgaattg gttattaaga ctttcagatg ttacgttttg
     5401 gacttggttg aacaatacgg tggtggtcac ccaggttctg ctatgggtat ggttgctatt
     5461 ggtattgctt tgtggaagta ccaaatgaag tacgctccaa acgacccaga ctacttcaac
     5521 agagacagat tcgttttgtc taacggtcac gtttgtttgt tccaatactt gttccaacac
     5581 ttgactggtt tgaaggaaat gactgttaag caattgcaat cttaccactc ttctgactac
     5641 cactctttga ctccaggtca cccagaaatt gaaaacccag ctgttgaagt tactactggt
     5701 ccattgggtc aaggtatttc taacgctgtt ggtatggcta ttggttctaa gaacttggct
     5761 gctacttaca acagaccagg tttcccagtt gttgacaaca ctatttacgc tattgttggt
     5821 gacgcttgtt tgcaagaagg tccagctttg gaatctattt ctttggctgg tcacttggct
     5881 ttggacaact tgattgttat ttacgacaac aaccaagttt gttgtgacgg ttctgttgac
     5941 gttaacaaca ctgaagacat ttctgctaag ttcagagctc aaaactggaa cgttattgac
     6001 attgttgacg gttctagaga cgttgctact attgttaagg ctattgactg ggctaaggct
     6061 gaaactgaaa gaccaacttt gattaacgtt agaactgaaa ttggtcaaga ctctgctttc
     6121 ggtaaccacc acgctgctca cggttctgct ttgggtgaag aaggtattag agaattgaag
     6181 actaagtacg gtttcaaccc agctcaaaag ttctggttcc caaaggaagt ttacgacttc
     6241 ttcgctgaaa agccagctaa gggtgacgaa ttggttaaga actggaagaa gttggttgac
     6301 tcttacgtta aggaataccc aagagaaggt caagaattct tgtctagagt tagaggtgaa
     6361 ttgccaaaga actggagaac ttacattcca caagacaagc caactgaacc aactgctact
     6421 agaacttctg ctagagaaat tgttagagct ttgggtaaga acttgccaca agttattgct
     6481 ggttctggtg acttgtctgt ttctattttg ttgaactggg acggtgttaa gtacttcttc
     6541 aacccaaagt tgcaaacttt ctgtggtttg ggtggtgact actctggtag atacattgaa
     6601 ttcggtatta gagaacactc tatgtgtgct attgctaacg gtttggctgc ttacaacaag
     6661 ggtactttct tgccaattac ttctactttc tacatgttct acttgtacgc tgctccagct
     6721 ttgagaatgg ctgctttgca agaattgaag gctattcaca ttgctactca cgactctatt
     6781 ggtgctggtg aagacggtcc aactcaccaa ccaattgctt tgtcttcttt gttcagagct
     6841 atgccaaact tctactacat gagaccagct gacgctactg aagttgctgc tttgttcgaa
     6901 gttgctgttg aattggaaca ctctactttg ttgtctttgt ctagacacga agttgaccaa
     6961 tacccaggta agacttctgc tcaaggtgct aagagaggtg gttacgttgt tgaagactgt
     7021 gaaggtaagc cagacgttca attgattggt actggttctg aattggaatt cgctattaag
     7081 actgctagat tgttgagaca acaaaagggt tggaaggtta gagttttgtc tttcccatgt
     7141 caaagattgt tcgacgaaca atctattact tacagaagat ctgttttgag aagaggtgaa
     7201 gttccaactg ttgttgttga agcttacgtt gcttacggtt gggaaagata cgctactgct
     7261 ggttacacta tgaacacttt cggtaagtct ttgccagttg aagacgttta caagtacttc
     7321 ggttacactc cagaaaagat tggtgaaaga gttgttcaat acgttaactc tattaaggct
     7381 tctccacaaa ttttgtacga attccacgac ttgtaatttt gtataactaa ataatattgg
     7441 aaactaaata cgaataccca aattttttat ctaaattttg ccgaaagatt aaaatctgca
     7501 gagatatccg aaacaggtaa atggatgttt caatccctgt agtcagtcag gaacccatat
     7561 tatattacag tattagtcgc cgcttaggca cgcctttaat tagcaaaatc aaaccttaag
     7621 tgcatatgcc gtataaggga aactcaaaga actggcatcg caaaaatgaa aaaaaggaag
     7681 agtgaaaaaa aaaaaattca aaagaaattt actaaagatg acgaattgcc gcagtcataa
     7741 cttcgtataa tgtacattat acgaagttat gaataaaaaa cacgcttttt cagttcgagt
     7801 ttatcattat caatactgcc atttcaaaga atacgtaaat aattaatagt agtgattttc
     7861 ctaactttat ttagtcaaaa aattagcctt ttaattctgc tgtaacccgt acatgcccaa
     7921 aatagggggc gggttacaca gaatatataa catcgtaggt gtctgggtga acagtttatt
     7981 cctggcatcc actaaatata atggagcccg ctttttaagc tggcatccag aaaaaaaaag
     8041 aatcccagca ccaaaatatt gttttcttca ccaaccatca gttcataggt ccattctctt
     8101 agcgcaacta cagagaacag gggcacaaac aggcaaaaaa cgggcacaac ctcaatggag
     8161 tgatgcaacc tgcctggagt aaatgatgac acaaggcaat tgacccacgc atgtatctat
     8221 ctcattttct tacaccttct attaccttct gctctctctg atttggaaaa agctgaaaaa
     8281 aaaggttgaa accagttccc tgaaattatt cccctacttg actaataagt atataaagac
     8341 ggtaggtatt gattgtaatt ctgtaaatct atttcttaaa cttcttaaat tctactttta
     8401 tagttagtct tttttttagt tttaaaacac caagaactta gtttcgaata aacacacata
     8461 aacaaacaaa atgaaagcag cggttgtcaa tgaatttaag aaagccctgg aaatcaaaga
     8521 agtggaacgc ccgaaactgg aagaaggtga agtcctggtg aaaattgaag cgtgcggcgt
     8581 ttgtcatacc gatctgcatg cggcccacgg tgactggccg attaaaccga aactgccgct
     8641 gatcccgggt cacgaaggcg tgggtatcgt ggttgaagtg gccaaaggtg ttaaatcaat
     8701 taaagtcggc gatcgtgtgg gtatcccgtg gctgtattcg gcatgcggcg aatgtgaata
     8761 ctgcctgacc ggtcaggaaa cgctgtgtcc gcatcaactg aacggcggtt attccgttga
     8821 tggcggttat gcagaatact gcaaagcacc ggctgattac gtggctaaaa ttccggataa
     8881 tctggacccg gttgaagtcg caccgatcct gtgtgctggc gtcaccacgt ataaagcact
     8941 gaaagtgagc ggtgcacgtc cgggtgaatg ggttgcgatt tatggcatcg gcggtctggg
     9001 tcacattgcc ctgcagtacg cgaaagccat gggtctgaac gtcgtggcag tggatatcag
     9061 cgacgaaaaa tctaaactgg ctaaagatct gggcgcagac attgctatca atggtctgaa
     9121 agaagatccg gttaaagcga ttcatgacca agttggcggt gtccacgcag ctatcagcgt
     9181 ggccgttaac aagaaagcgt ttgaacaggc ctaccaatct gtgaaacgtg gcggtaccct
     9241 ggttgtcgtg ggtctgccga acgcagatct gccgattccg atctttgaca ccgttctgaa
     9301 tggtgtcagt gtgaaaggct ccattgtcgg tacgcgcaaa gatatgcagg aagcactgga
     9361 cttcgcggcc cgtggcaaag ttcgcccgat tgtcgaaacg gcggaactgg aagaaatcaa
     9421 tgaagtgttt gaacgtatgg aaaaaggtaa aatcaacggt cgtatcgtgc tgaaactgaa
     9481 agaagattaa atccgctcta accgaaaagg aaggagttag acaacctgaa gtctaggtcc
     9541 ctatttattt ttttatagtt atgttagtat taagaacgtt atttatattt caaatttttc
     9601 ttttttttct gtacagacgc gtgtacgcat gtaacattat actgaaaacc ttgcttgaga
     9661 aggttttggg acgctcgaag ataacttcgt ataatgtaca ttatacgaag ttatcggaag
     9721 cagaaataca cgcgggggga tccactagtt ctagagcggc cgccaccgcg gtggagctcc
     9781 agcttttgtt ccctttagtg agggttaatt gcgcgcttgg cgtaatcatg gtcatagctg
     9841 tttcctgtgt gaaattgtta tccgctcaca attccacaca acataggagc cggaagcata
     9901 aagtgtaaag cctggggtgc ctaatgagtg aggtaactca cattaattgc gttgcgctca
     9961 ctgcccgctt tccagtcggg aaacctgtcg tgccagctgc attaatgaat cggccaacgc
    10021 gcggggagag gcggtttgcg tattgggcgc tcttccgctt cctcgctcac tgactcgctg
    10081 cgctcggtcg ttcggctgcg gcgagcggta tcagctcact caaaggcggt aatacggtta
    10141 tccacagaat caggggataa cgcaggaaag aacatgtgag caaaaggcca gcaaaaggcc
    10201 aggaaccgta aaaaggccgc gttgctggcg tttttccata ggctccgccc ccctgacgag
    10261 catcacaaaa atcgacgctc aagtcagagg tggcgaaacc cgacaggact ataaagatac
    10321 caggcgtttc cccctggaag ctccctcgtg cgctctcctg ttccgaccct gccgcttacc
    10381 ggatacctgt ccgcctttct cccttcggga agcgtggcgc tttctcatag ctcacgctgt
    10441 aggtatctca gttcggtgta ggtcgttcgc tccaagctgg gctgtgtgca cgaacccccc
    10501 gttcagcccg accgctgcgc cttatccggt aactatcgtc ttgagtccaa cccggtaaga
    10561 cacgacttat cgccactggc agcagccact ggtaacagga ttagcagagc gaggtatgta
    10621 ggcggtgcta cagagttctt gaagtggtgg cctaactacg gctacactag aaggacagta
    10681 tttggtatct gcgctctgct gaagccagtt accttcggaa aaagagttgg tagctcttga
    10741 tccggcaaac aaaccaccgc tggtagcggt ggtttttttg tttgcaagca gcagattacg
    10801 cgcagaaaaa aaggatctca agaagatcct ttgatctttt ctacggggtc tgacgctcag
    10861 tggaacgaaa actcacgtta agggattttg gtcatgagat tatcaaaaag gatcttcacc
    10921 tagatccttt taaattaaaa atgaagtttt aaatcaatct aaagtatata tgagtaaact
    10981 tggtctgaca gttaccaatg cttaatcagt gaggcaccta tctcagcgat ctgtctattt
    11041 cgttcatcca tagttgcctg actccccgtc gtgtagataa ctacgatacg ggagggctta
    11101 ccatctggcc ccagtgctgc aatgataccg cgagacccac gctcaccggc tccagattta
    11161 tcagcaataa accagccagc cggaagggcc gagcgcagaa gtggtcctgc aactttatcc
    11221 gcctccatcc agtctattaa ttgttgccgg gaagctagag taagtagttc gccagttaat
    11281 agtttgcgca acgttgttgc cattgctaca ggcatcgtgg tgtcacgctc gtcgtttggt
    11341 atggcttcat tcagctccgg ttcccaacga tcaaggcgag ttacatgatc ccccatgttg
    11401 tgcaaaaaag cggttagctc cttcggtcct ccgatcgttg tcagaagtaa gttggccgca
    11461 gtgttatcac tcatggttat ggcagcactg cataattctc ttactgtcat gccatccgta
    11521 agatgctttt ctgtgactgg tgagtactca accaagtcat tctgagaata gtgtatgcgg
    11581 cgaccgagtt gctcttgccc ggcgtcaata cgggataata ccgcgccaca tagcagaact
    11641 ttaaaagtgc tcatcattgg aaaacgttct tcggggcgaa aactctcaag gatcttaccg
    11701 ctgttgagat ccagttcgat gtaacccact cgtgcaccca actgatcttc agcatctttt
    11761 actttcacca gcgtttctgg gtgagcaaaa acaggaaggc aaaatgccgc aaaaaaggga
    11821 ataagggcga cacggaaatg ttgaatactc atactcttcc tttttcaata ttattgaagc
    11881 atttatcagg gttattgtct catgagcgga tacatatttg aatgtattta gaaaaataaa
    11941 caaatagggg ttccgcgcac atttccccga aaagtgccac ctgggtcctt ttcatcacgt
    12001 gctataaaaa taattataat ttaaattttt taatataaat atataaatta aaaatagaaa
    12061 gtaaaaaaag aaattaaaga aaaaatagtt tttgttttcc gaagatgtaa aagactctag
    12121 ggggatcgcc aacaaatact accttttatc ttgctcttcc tgctctcagg tattaatgcc
    12181 gaattgtttc atcttgtctg tgtagaagac cacacacgaa aatcctgtga ttttacattt
    12241 tacttatcgt taatcgaatg tatatctatt taatctgctt ttcttgtcta ataaatatat
    12301 atgtaaagta cgctttttgt tgaaattttt taaacctttg tttatttttt tttcttcatt
    12361 ccgtaactct tctaccttct ttatttactt tctaaaatcc aaatacaaaa cataaaaata
    12421 aataaacaca gagtaaattc ccaaattatt ccatcattaa aagatacgag gcgcgtgtaa
    12481 gttacaggca agcgatccgt cctaagaaac cattattatc atgacattaa cctataaaaa
    12541 taggcgtatc acgaggccct ttcgtc
//
LOCUS       ScMOX3g-SFA1-pRS-416       12012 bp ds-DNA     circular     14-JAN-2020
DEFINITION  .
ACCESSION   urn.local...n-8o0t3cf
KEYWORDS    "accession:U03450" "marker:AmpR" "organism:Saccharomyces;
            cerevisiae" "ref:pmid\:2659436".
SOURCE      
  ORGANISM  .
COMMENT     Yeast centromere vector with URA3 marker.COMMENT                   
                                                     COMMENT     <small>[1] A
            system of shuttle vectors and yeast host strains       designed for
            efficient manipulation of DNA in Saccharomyces         cerevisiae.
            Genetics 1989
            122:19-27. Sikorski RS, Hieter P.         (pmid:2659436)</small>.
FEATURES             Location/Qualifiers
     promoter        196..416
                     /standard_name="URA3 promoter"
     CDS             417..1220
                     /standard_name="URA3"
     rep_origin      complement(1351..1806)
     promoter        1977..1995
                     /standard_name="T7 promoter"
     misc_feature    2087..2120
                     /note="Geneious type:
                     site_specific_recombination_target_region"
                     /standard_name="loxPsym_3_3_YNL331C"
     promoter        2121..2540
                     /gene="pTEF1"
     CDS             2541..3176
                     /standard_name="Sc_Hps"
     misc_feature    3177..3379
                     /gene="ADH1t"
                     /product="ADH1 terminator"
     misc_feature    3380..3413
                     /note="Geneious type:
                     site_specific_recombination_target_region"
                     /standard_name="loxPsym_3_3_YNL331C"
     promoter        3454..4153
                     /standard_name="TEF2 promoter"
     CDS             4154..4717
                     /standard_name="Sc_Phi"
     terminator      4718..5017
                     /standard_name="PHO5t"
     misc_feature    5018..5051
                     /note="Geneious type:
                     site_specific_recombination_target_region"
                     /standard_name="loxPsym_3_3_YNL331C"
     misc_feature    5092..5125
                     /note="Geneious type:
                     site_specific_recombination_target_region"
                     /standard_name="loxPsym_3_3_YNL331C"
     promoter        5126..5825
                     /standard_name="pTDH3"
     misc_feature    complement(5230..5343)
                     /note="Geneious type: ORF"
                     /standard_name="ORF 11 (frame 1)"
     misc_feature    5268..5537
                     /note="Geneious type: ORF"
                     /standard_name="ORF 1 (frame 2)"
     misc_feature    complement(5463..5567)
                     /note="Geneious type: ORF"
                     /standard_name="ORF 10 (frame 2)"
     misc_feature    complement(5793..5954)
                     /note="Geneious type: ORF"
                     /standard_name="ORF 9 (frame 2)"
     CDS             5826..6845
                     /standard_name="Mdh_Bs"
     misc_feature    5826..6845
                     /note="Geneious type: ORF"
                     /standard_name="ORF 2 (frame 2)"
     misc_feature    complement(6051..6500)
                     /note="Geneious type: ORF"
                     /standard_name="ORF 7 (frame 2)"
     misc_feature    6175..6297
                     /note="Geneious type: ORF"
                     /standard_name="ORF 3 (frame 3)"
     misc_feature    6323..6430
                     /note="Geneious type: ORF"
                     /standard_name="ORF 4 (frame 1)"
     misc_feature    complement(6356..6457)
                     /note="Geneious type: ORF"
                     /standard_name="ORF 8 (frame 3)"
     misc_feature    complement(6566..6679)
                     /note="Geneious type: ORF"
                     /standard_name="ORF 6 (frame 3)"
     terminator      <6846..7035
                     /standard_name="CYC1t"
     misc_feature    complement(6934..7056)
                     /note="Geneious type: ORF"
                     /standard_name="ORF 5 (frame 1)"
     misc_feature    7036..7069
                     /note="Geneious type:
                     site_specific_recombination_target_region"
                     /standard_name="loxPsym_3_3_YNL331C"
     promoter        7132..7831
                     /standard_name="pTDH3"
     CDS             7832..8992
                     /standard_name="SFA1"
     misc_feature    7832..8992
                     /note="Geneious type: ORF"
                     /standard_name="SFA1"
     terminator      8993..9222
                     /standard_name="SFA1 terminator"
     promoter        complement(9238..9256)
                     /standard_name="T3 promoter"
     protein_bind    9301..9317
                     /standard_name="lac operator"
     promoter        complement(9325..9331)
                     /standard_name="lac promoter"
     promoter        complement(9332..9349)
                     /standard_name="lac promoter"
     promoter        complement(9350..9355)
                     /standard_name="lac promoter"
     rep_origin      complement(9679..10267)
     CDS             complement(10438..11229)
                     /standard_name="AmpR"
     CDS             complement(11230..11298)
                     /standard_name="AmpR"
     promoter        complement(11299..11403)
                     /standard_name="AmpR promoter"
     misc_feature    11440..11943
                     /standard_name="CEN/ARS"
ORIGIN      
        1 tcgcgcgttt cggtgatgac ggtgaaaacc tctgacacat gcagctcccg gagacggtca
       61 cagcttgtct gtaagcggat gccgggagca gacaagcccg tcagggcgcg tcagcgggtg
      121 ttggcgggtg tcggggctgg cttaactatg cggcatcaga gcagattgta ctgagagtgc
      181 accataccac agcttttcaa ttcaattcat catttttttt ttattctttt ttttgatttc
      241 ggtttctttg aaattttttt gattcggtaa tctccgaaca gaaggaagaa cgaaggaagg
      301 agcacagact tagattggta tatatacgca tatgtagtgt tgaagaaaca tgaaattgcc
      361 cagtattctt aacccaactg cacagaacaa aaacctgcag gaaacgaaga taaatcatgt
      421 cgaaagctac atataaggaa cgtgctgcta ctcatcctag tcctgttgct gccaagctat
      481 ttaatatcat gcacgaaaag caaacaaact tgtgtgcttc attggatgtt cgtaccacca
      541 aggaattact ggagttagtt gaagcattag gtcccaaaat ttgtttacta aaaacacatg
      601 tggatatctt gactgatttt tccatggagg gcacagttaa gccgctaaag gcattatccg
      661 ccaagtacaa ttttttactc ttcgaagaca gaaaatttgc tgacattggt aatacagtca
      721 aattgcagta ctctgcgggt gtatacagaa tagcagaatg ggcagacatt acgaatgcac
      781 acggtgtggt gggcccaggt attgttagcg gtttgaagca ggcggcagaa gaagtaacaa
      841 aggaacctag aggccttttg atgttagcag aattgtcatg caagggctcc ctatctactg
      901 gagaatatac taagggtact gttgacattg cgaagagcga caaagatttt gttatcggct
      961 ttattgctca aagagacatg ggtggaagag atgaaggtta cgattggttg attatgacac
     1021 ccggtgtggg tttagatgac aagggagacg cattgggtca acagtataga accgtggatg
     1081 atgtggtctc tacaggatct gacattatta ttgttggaag aggactattt gcaaagggaa
     1141 gggatgctaa ggtagagggt gaacgttaca gaaaagcagg ctgggaagca tatttgagaa
     1201 gatgcggcca gcaaaactaa aaaactgtat tataagtaaa tgcatgtata ctaaactcac
     1261 aaattagagc ttcaatttaa ttatatcagt tattacccta tgcggtgtga aataccgcac
     1321 agatgcgtaa ggagaaaata ccgcatcagg aaattgtaaa cgttaatatt ttgttaaaat
     1381 tcgcgttaaa tttttgttaa atcagctcat tttttaacca ataggccgaa atcggcaaaa
     1441 tcccttataa atcaaaagaa tagaccgaga tagggttgag tgttgttcca gtttggaaca
     1501 agagtccact attaaagaac gtggactcca acgtcaaagg nnnnnnnnnn nnnnnnnnnn
     1561 nnnnnnnnnn nnnnnnnnnn nnnnnnnnnt nnnnnnnnnn nnnnnnnnnn nnnnnnnnnn
     1621 nnnnnnnnnn nnnnnnnnnn nnnnnnnnnn nnnnnnnnnn nnnnnnnnnn nnnnnnnnnn
     1681 ngnnnnnnnn nnnnnnnnnn nnnnnnnnnn nnnnnnnnnn nnnnnnnnnn nnnnnnnnnn
     1741 nnnnnnnnnn nnnnnnnnnn nnnnnnnnnn nnnnnnnnnn nnnnnnnnnn nnnnnnnnnn
     1801 nnnnnncgcg ccattcgcca ttcaggctgc gcaactgttg ggaagggcga tcggtgcggg
     1861 cctcttcgct attacgccag ctggcgaaag ggggatgtgc tgcaaggcga ttaagttggg
     1921 taacgccagg gttttcccag tcacgacgtt gtaaaacgac ggccagtgag cgcgcgtaat
     1981 acgactcact atagggcgaa ttgggtaccg ggccccccct cgaggtcgac ggtatcgata
     2041 agcttgatat cgaattcctg cagcccctca acaagagcat acgtcgataa cttcgtataa
     2101 tgtacattat acgaagttat gcacacacca tagcttcaaa atgtttctac tcctttttta
     2161 ctcttccaga ttttctcgga ctccgcgcat cgccgtacca cttcaaaaca cccaagcaca
     2221 gcatactaaa tttcccctct ttcttcctct agggtgtcgt taattacccg tactaaaggt
     2281 ttggaaaaga aaaaagagac cgcctcgttt ctttttcttc gtcgaaaaag gcaataaaaa
     2341 tttttatcac gtttcttttt cttgaaaatt tttttttttg atttttttct ctttcgatga
     2401 cctcccattg atatttaagt taataaacgg tcttcaattt ctcaagtttc agtttcattt
     2461 ttcttgttct attacaactt tttttacttc ttgctcatta gaaagaaagc atagcaatct
     2521 aatctaagtt ttaattacaa atggaattgc aattggcttt ggatttggtt aatattgaag
     2581 aagctaaaca agttgttgct gaagttcaag aatatgttga tattgttgaa attggtactc
     2641 cagttattaa aatttggggt ttgcaagctg ttaaagctgt taaagatgct tttccacatt
     2701 tgcaagtttt ggctgatatg aaaactatgg atgctgctgc ttatgaagtt gctaaagctg
     2761 ctgaacatgg tgctgatatt gttactattt tggctgctgc tgaagatgtt tctattaaag
     2821 gtgctgttga agaagctaaa aaattgggta aaaaaatttt ggttgatatg attgctgtta
     2881 aaaatttgga agaaagagct aaacaagttg atgaaatggg tgttgattat atttgtgttc
     2941 atgctggtta tgatttgcaa gctgttggta aaaatccatt ggatgatttg aaaagaatta
     3001 aagctgttgt taaaaatgct aaaactgcta ttgctggtgg tattaaattg gaaactttgc
     3061 cagaagttat taaagctgaa ccagatttgg ttattgttgg tggtggtatt gctaatcaaa
     3121 ctgataaaaa agctgctgct gaaaaaatta ataaattggt taaacaaggt ttgtaacact
     3181 tctaaataag cgaatttctt atgatttatg atttttatta ttaaataagt tataaaaaaa
     3241 ataagtgtat acaaatttta aagtgactct taggttttaa aacgaaaatt cttattcttg
     3301 agtaactctt tcctgtaggt caggttgctt tctcaggtat agtatgaggt cgctcttatt
     3361 gaccacacct ctaccggcaa taacttcgta taatgtacat tatacgaagt tatcgataac
     3421 tggcgtgctt tcgaacgctt ctaacacatc acgttgatag gtcaagatca atgtaaacaa
     3481 ttactttgtt atgtagagtt tttttagcta cctatattcc accataacat caatcatgcg
     3541 gttgctggtg tatttaccaa taatgtttaa tgtatatata tatatatata tatggggccg
     3601 tatacttaca tatagtagat gtcaagcgta ggcgcttccc ctgccggctg tgagggcgcc
     3661 ataaccaagg tatctataga ccgccaatca gcaaactacc tccgtacatt catgttgcac
     3721 ccacacattt atacacccag accgcgacaa attacccata aggttgtttg tgacggcgtc
     3781 gtacaagaga acgtgggaac tttttaggct caccaaaaaa gaaagaaaaa atacgagttg
     3841 ctgacagaag cctcaagaaa aaaaaaattc ttcttcgact atgctggagg cagagatgat
     3901 cgagccggta gttaactata tatagctaaa ttggttccat caccttcttt tctggtgtcg
     3961 ctccttctag tgctatttct ggcttttcct attttttttt ttccattttt ctttctctct
     4021 ttctaatata taaattctct tgcattttct atttttctct ctatctattc tacttgttta
     4081 ttcccttcaa ggtttttttt taaggagtac ttgtttttag aatatacggt caacgaacta
     4141 taattaacta aacatgattt ctatgttgac tactgaattt ttggctgaaa ttgttaaaga
     4201 attgaattct tctgttaatc aaattgctga tgaagaagct gaagctttgg ttaatggtat
     4261 tttgcaatct aaaaaagttt ttgttgctgg tgctggtaga tctggtttta tggctaaatc
     4321 ttttgctatg agaatgatgc atatgggtat tgatgcttat gttgttggtg aaactgttac
     4381 tccaaattat gaaaaagaag atattttgat tattggttct ggttctggtg aaactaaatc
     4441 tttggtttct atggctcaaa aagctaaatc tattggtggt actattgctg ctgttactat
     4501 taatccagaa tctactattg gtcaattggc tgatattgtt attaaaatgc caggttctcc
     4561 aaaagataaa tctgaagcta gagaaactat tcaaccaatg ggttctttgt ttgaacaaac
     4621 tttgttgttg ttttatgatg ctgttatttt gagatttatg gaaaaaaaag gtttggatac
     4681 taaaactatg tatggtagac atgctaattt ggaataattt tgtataacta aataatattg
     4741 gaaactaaat acgaataccc aaatttttta tctaaatttt gccgaaagat taaaatctgc
     4801 agagatatcc gaaacaggta aatggatgtt tcaatccctg tagtcagtca ggaacccata
     4861 ttatattaca gtattagtcg ccgcttaggc acgcctttaa ttagcaaaat caaaccttaa
     4921 gtgcatatgc cgtataaggg aaactcaaag aactggcatc gcaaaaatga aaaaaaggaa
     4981 gagtgaaaaa aaaaaaattc aaaagaaatt tactaaaata acttcgtata atgtacatta
     5041 tacgaagtta tcgctatcgt tgctgttgtc ggatgacgaa ttgccgcagt cataacttcg
     5101 tataatgtac attatacgaa gttatgaata aaaaacacgc tttttcagtt cgagtttatc
     5161 attatcaata ctgccatttc aaagaatacg taaataatta atagtagtga ttttcctaac
     5221 tttatttagt caaaaaatta gccttttaat tctgctgtaa cccgtacatg cccaaaatag
     5281 ggggcgggtt acacagaata tataacatcg taggtgtctg ggtgaacagt ttattcctgg
     5341 catccactaa atataatgga gcccgctttt taagctggca tccagaaaaa aaaagaatcc
     5401 cagcaccaaa atattgtttt cttcaccaac catcagttca taggtccatt ctcttagcgc
     5461 aactacagag aacaggggca caaacaggca aaaaacgggc acaacctcaa tggagtgatg
     5521 caacctgcct ggagtaaatg atgacacaag gcaattgacc cacgcatgta tctatctcat
     5581 tttcttacac cttctattac cttctgctct ctctgatttg gaaaaagctg aaaaaaaagg
     5641 ttgaaaccag ttccctgaaa ttattcccct acttgactaa taagtatata aagacggtag
     5701 gtattgattg taattctgta aatctatttc ttaaacttct taaattctac ttttatagtt
     5761 agtctttttt ttagttttaa aacaccaaga acttagtttc gaataaacac acataaacaa
     5821 acaaaatgaa agcagcggtt gtcaatgaat ttaagaaagc cctggaaatc aaagaagtgg
     5881 aacgcccgaa actggaagaa ggtgaagtcc tggtgaaaat tgaagcgtgc ggcgtttgtc
     5941 ataccgatct gcatgcggcc cacggtgact ggccgattaa accgaaactg ccgctgatcc
     6001 cgggtcacga aggcgtgggt atcgtggttg aagtggccaa aggtgttaaa tcaattaaag
     6061 tcggcgatcg tgtgggtatc ccgtggctgt attcggcatg cggcgaatgt gaatactgcc
     6121 tgaccggtca ggaaacgctg tgtccgcatc aactgaacgg cggttattcc gttgatggcg
     6181 gttatgcaga atactgcaaa gcaccggctg attacgtggc taaaattccg gataatctgg
     6241 acccggttga agtcgcaccg atcctgtgtg ctggcgtcac cacgtataaa gcactgaaag
     6301 tgagcggtgc acgtccgggt gaatgggttg cgatttatgg catcggcggt ctgggtcaca
     6361 ttgccctgca gtacgcgaaa gccatgggtc tgaacgtcgt ggcagtggat atcagcgacg
     6421 aaaaatctaa actggctaaa gatctgggcg cagacattgc tatcaatggt ctgaaagaag
     6481 atccggttaa agcgattcat gaccaagttg gcggtgtcca cgcagctatc agcgtggccg
     6541 ttaacaagaa agcgtttgaa caggcctacc aatctgtgaa acgtggcggt accctggttg
     6601 tcgtgggtct gccgaacgca gatctgccga ttccgatctt tgacaccgtt ctgaatggtg
     6661 tcagtgtgaa aggctccatt gtcggtacgc gcaaagatat gcaggaagca ctggacttcg
     6721 cggcccgtgg caaagttcgc ccgattgtcg aaacggcgga actggaagaa atcaatgaag
     6781 tgtttgaacg tatggaaaaa ggtaaaatca acggtcgtat cgtgctgaaa ctgaaagaag
     6841 attaaatccg ctctaaccga aaaggaagga gttagacaac ctgaagtcta ggtccctatt
     6901 tattttttta tagttatgtt agtattaaga acgttattta tatttcaaat ttttcttttt
     6961 tttctgtaca gacgcgtgta cgcatgtaac attatactga aaaccttgct tgagaaggtt
     7021 ttgggacgct cgaagataac ttcgtataat gtacattata cgaagttatc ggaagcagaa
     7081 atacacgcgg ggggatccac tagttctaga gcggccgcca ccgcggtgga ggaataaaaa
     7141 acacgctttt tcagttcgag tttatcatta tcaatactgc catttcaaag aatacgtaaa
     7201 taattaatag tagtgatttt cctaacttta tttagtcaaa aaattagcct tttaattctg
     7261 ctgtaacccg tacatgccca aaataggggg cgggttacac agaatatata acatcgtagg
     7321 tgtctgggtg aacagtttat tcctggcatc cactaaatat aatggagccc gctttttaag
     7381 ctggcatcca gaaaaaaaaa gaatcccagc accaaaatat tgttttcttc accaaccatc
     7441 agttcatagg tccattctct tagcgcaact acagagaaca ggggcacaaa caggcaaaaa
     7501 acgggcacaa cctcaatgga gtgatgcaac ctgcctggag taaatgatga cacaaggcaa
     7561 ttgacccacg catgtatcta tctcattttc ttacaccttc tattaccttc tgctctctct
     7621 gatttggaaa aagctgaaaa aaaaggttga aaccagttcc ctgaaattat tcccctactt
     7681 gactaataag tatataaaga cggtaggtat tgattgtaat tctgtaaatc tatttcttaa
     7741 acttcttaaa ttctactttt atagttagtc ttttttttag ttttaaaaca ccaagaactt
     7801 agtttcgaat aaacacacat aaacaaacaa aatgtccgcc gctactgttg gtaaacctat
     7861 taagtgcatt gctgctgttg cgtatgatgc gaagaaacca ttaagtgttg aagaaatcac
     7921 ggtagacgcc ccaaaagcgc acgaagtacg tatcaaaatt gaatatactg ctgtatgcca
     7981 cactgatgcg tacactttat caggctctga tccagaagga cttttccctt gcgttctggg
     8041 ccacgaagga gccggtatcg tagaatctgt aggcgatgat gtcataacag ttaagcctgg
     8101 tgatcatgtt attgctttgt acactgctga gtgtggcaaa tgtaagttct gtacttccgg
     8161 taaaaccaac ttatgtggtg ctgttagagc tactcaaggg aaaggtgtaa tgcctgatgg
     8221 gaccacaaga tttcataatg cgaaaggtga agatatatac catttcatgg gttgctctac
     8281 tttttccgaa tatactgtgg tggcagatgt ctctgtggtt gccatcgatc caaaagctcc
     8341 cttggatgct gcctgtttac tgggttgtgg tgttactact ggttttgggg cggctcttaa
     8401 gacagctaat gtgcaaaaag gcgataccgt tgcagtattt ggctgcggga ctgtaggact
     8461 ctccgttatc caaggtgcaa agttaagggg cgcttccaag atcattgcca ttgacattaa
     8521 caataagaaa aaacaatatt gttctcaatt tggtgccacg gattttgtta atcccaagga
     8581 agatttggcc aaagatcaaa ctatcgttga aaagttaatt gaaatgactg atgggggtct
     8641 ggattttact tttgactgta ctggtaatac caaaattatg agagatgctt tggaagcctg
     8701 tcataaaggt tggggtcaat ctattatcat tggtgtggct gccgctggtg aagaaatttc
     8761 tacaaggccg ttccagctgg tcactggtag agtgtggaaa ggctctgctt ttggtggcat
     8821 caaaggtaga tctgaaatgg gcggtttaat taaagactat caaaaaggtg ccttaaaagt
     8881 cgaagaattt atcactcaca ggagaccatt caaagaaatc aatcaagcct ttgaagattt
     8941 gcataacggt gattgcttaa gaaccgtctt gaagtctgat gaaataaaat aggagtactt
     9001 aattaaacta agtaagcatg actcaaattt tctggaatac tttgaaaatc aacgtcctac
     9061 attctatcaa atatcatata tatgcgcaca attacgttct tcagcaatca gttagacctg
     9121 aagaaaaaag taagggtaga aaaagtatat aaatatataa aagtgtaaaa ataaaaaata
     9181 caatgtggtt gtgtgaaatt tattgacctc gcctgttcct aactccagct tttgttccct
     9241 ttagtgaggg ttaattgcgc gcttggcgta atcatggtca tagctgtttc ctgtgtgaaa
     9301 ttgttatccg ctcacaattc cacacaacat aggagccgga agcataaagt gtaaagcctg
     9361 gggtgcctaa tgagtgaggt aactcacatt aattgcgttg cgctcactgc ccgctttcca
     9421 gtcgggaaac ctgtcgtgcc agctgcatta atgaatcggc caacgcgcgg ggagaggcgg
     9481 tttgcgtatt gggcgctctt ccgcttcctc gctcactgac tcgctgcgct cggtcgttcg
     9541 gctgcggcga gcggtatcag ctcactcaaa ggcggtaata cggttatcca cagaatcagg
     9601 ggataacgca ggaaagaaca tgtgagcaaa aggccagcaa aaggccagga accgtaaaaa
     9661 ggccgcgttg ctggcgtttt tccataggct ccgcccccct gacgagcatc acaaaaatcg
     9721 acgctcaagt cagaggtggc gaaacccgac aggactataa agataccagg cgtttccccc
     9781 tggaagctcc ctcgtgcgct ctcctgttcc gaccctgccg cttaccggat acctgtccgc
     9841 ctttctccct tcgggaagcg tggcgctttc tcatagctca cgctgtaggt atctcagttc
     9901 ggtgtaggtc gttcgctcca agctgggctg tgtgcacgaa ccccccgttc agcccgaccg
     9961 ctgcgcctta tccggtaact atcgtcttga gtccaacccg gtaagacacg acttatcgcc
    10021 actggcagca gccactggta acaggattag cagagcgagg tatgtaggcg gtgctacaga
    10081 gttcttgaag tggtggccta actacggcta cactagaagg acagtatttg gtatctgcgc
    10141 tctgctgaag ccagttacct tcggaaaaag agttggtagc tcttgatccg gcaaacaaac
    10201 caccgctggt agcggtggtt tttttgtttg caagcagcag attacgcgca gaaaaaaagg
    10261 atctcaagaa gatcctttga tcttttctac ggggtctgac gctcagtgga acgaaaactc
    10321 acgttaaggg attttggtca tgagattatc aaaaaggatc ttcacctaga tccttttaaa
    10381 ttaaaaatga agttttaaat caatctaaag tatatatgag taaacttggt ctgacagtta
    10441 ccaatgctta atcagtgagg cacctatctc agcgatctgt ctatttcgtt catccatagt
    10501 tgcctgactc cccgtcgtgt agataactac gatacgggag ggcttaccat ctggccccag
    10561 tgctgcaatg ataccgcgag acccacgctc accggctcca gatttatcag caataaacca
    10621 gccagccgga agggccgagc gcagaagtgg tcctgcaact ttatccgcct ccatccagtc
    10681 tattaattgt tgccgggaag ctagagtaag tagttcgcca gttaatagtt tgcgcaacgt
    10741 tgttgccatt gctacaggca tcgtggtgtc acgctcgtcg tttggtatgg cttcattcag
    10801 ctccggttcc caacgatcaa ggcgagttac atgatccccc atgttgtgca aaaaagcggt
    10861 tagctccttc ggtcctccga tcgttgtcag aagtaagttg gccgcagtgt tatcactcat
    10921 ggttatggca gcactgcata attctcttac tgtcatgcca tccgtaagat gcttttctgt
    10981 gactggtgag tactcaacca agtcattctg agaatagtgt atgcggcgac cgagttgctc
    11041 ttgcccggcg tcaatacggg ataataccgc gccacatagc agaactttaa aagtgctcat
    11101 cattggaaaa cgttcttcgg ggcgaaaact ctcaaggatc ttaccgctgt tgagatccag
    11161 ttcgatgtaa cccactcgtg cacccaactg atcttcagca tcttttactt tcaccagcgt
    11221 ttctgggtga gcaaaaacag gaaggcaaaa tgccgcaaaa aagggaataa gggcgacacg
    11281 gaaatgttga atactcatac tcttcctttt tcaatattat tgaagcattt atcagggtta
    11341 ttgtctcatg agcggataca tatttgaatg tatttagaaa aataaacaaa taggggttcc
    11401 gcgcacattt ccccgaaaag tgccacctgg gtccttttca tcacgtgcta taaaaataat
    11461 tataatttaa attttttaat ataaatatat aaattaaaaa tagaaagtaa aaaaagaaat
    11521 taaagaaaaa atagtttttg ttttccgaag atgtaaaaga ctctaggggg atcgccaaca
    11581 aatactacct tttatcttgc tcttcctgct ctcaggtatt aatgccgaat tgtttcatct
    11641 tgtctgtgta gaagaccaca cacgaaaatc ctgtgatttt acattttact tatcgttaat
    11701 cgaatgtata tctatttaat ctgcttttct tgtctaataa atatatatgt aaagtacgct
    11761 ttttgttgaa attttttaaa cctttgttta tttttttttc ttcattccgt aactcttcta
    11821 ccttctttat ttactttcta aaatccaaat acaaaacata aaaataaata aacacagagt
    11881 aaattcccaa attattccat cattaaaaga tacgaggcgc gtgtaagtta caggcaagcg
    11941 atccgtccta agaaaccatt attatcatga cattaaccta taaaaatagg cgtatcacga
    12001 ggccctttcg tc
//
LOCUS       ScMOX3g-TAL1-pRS-416       11849 bp ds-DNA     circular     14-JAN-2020
DEFINITION  .
ACCESSION   urn.local...y-9npym2h
KEYWORDS    "accession:U03450" "marker:AmpR" "organism:Saccharomyces;
            cerevisiae" "ref:pmid\:2659436".
SOURCE      
  ORGANISM  .
COMMENT     Yeast centromere vector with URA3 marker.COMMENT                   
                                                     COMMENT     <small>[1] A
            system of shuttle vectors and yeast host strains       designed for
            efficient manipulation of DNA in Saccharomyces         cerevisiae.
            Genetics 1989
            122:19-27. Sikorski RS, Hieter P.         (pmid:2659436)</small>.
FEATURES             Location/Qualifiers
     promoter        196..416
                     /standard_name="URA3 promoter"
     CDS             417..1220
                     /standard_name="URA3"
     rep_origin      complement(1351..1806)
     promoter        1977..1995
                     /standard_name="T7 promoter"
     source          complement(<2024..>3959)
                     /organism="Saccharomyces cerevisiae S288c"
                     /mol_type="genomic DNA"
                     /strain="S288c"
                     /db_xref="taxon:559292"
                     /chromosome="XII"
                     /note="R64-1-1"
     promoter        2024..2765
                     /standard_name="pSSA1"
     mRNA            2766..3773
                     /gene="TAL1"
                     /locus_tag="YLR354C"
                     /product="Tal1p"
     CDS             2766..3773
                     /gene="TAL1"
                     /locus_tag="YLR354C"
                     /EC_number="2.2.1.2"
                     /note="Transaldolase, enzyme in the non-oxidative pentose
                     phosphate pathway; converts sedoheptulose 7-phosphate and
                     glyceraldehyde 3-phosphate to erythrose 4-phosphate and
                     fructose 6-phosphate"
                     /codon_start=1
                     /product="Tal1p"
                     /protein_id="DAA09658.1"
                     /db_xref="SGD:S000004346"
                     /translation="MSEPAQKKQKVANNSLEQLKASGTVVVADTGDFGSIAKFQPQDS
                     TTNPSLILAAAKQPTYAKLIDVAVEYGKKHGKTTEEQVENAVDRLLVEFGKEILKIVP
                     GRVSTEVDARLSFDTQATIEKARHIIKLFEQEGVSKERVLIKIASTWEGIQAAKELEE
                     KDGIHCNLTLLFSFVQAVACAEAQVTLISPFVGRILDWYKSSTGKDYKGEADPGVISV
                     KKIYNYYKKYGYKTIVMGASFRSTDEIKNLAGVDYLTISPALLDKLMNSTEPFPRVLD
                     PVSAKKEAGDKISYISDESKFRFDLNEDAMATEKLSEGIRKFSADIVTLFDLIEKKVT
                     A"
     terminator      3774..3959
                     /standard_name="TAL1t"
     misc_feature    4027..4060
                     /note="Geneious type:
                     site_specific_recombination_target_region"
                     /standard_name="loxPsym_3_3_YNL331C"
     promoter        4061..4480
                     /gene="pTEF1"
     CDS             4481..5116
                     /standard_name="Sc_Hps"
     misc_feature    5117..5319
                     /gene="ADH1t"
                     /product="ADH1 terminator"
     misc_feature    5320..5353
                     /note="Geneious type:
                     site_specific_recombination_target_region"
                     /standard_name="loxPsym_3_3_YNL331C"
     promoter        5394..6093
                     /standard_name="TEF2 promoter"
     CDS             6094..6657
                     /standard_name="Sc_Phi"
     terminator      6658..6957
                     /standard_name="PHO5t"
     misc_feature    6958..6991
                     /note="Geneious type:
                     site_specific_recombination_target_region"
                     /standard_name="loxPsym_3_3_YNL331C"
     misc_feature    7032..7065
                     /note="Geneious type:
                     site_specific_recombination_target_region"
                     /standard_name="loxPsym_3_3_YNL331C"
     promoter        7066..7765
                     /standard_name="pTDH3"
     misc_feature    complement(7170..7283)
                     /note="Geneious type: ORF"
                     /standard_name="ORF 11 (frame 1)"
     misc_feature    7208..7477
                     /note="Geneious type: ORF"
                     /standard_name="ORF 1 (frame 2)"
     misc_feature    complement(7403..7507)
                     /note="Geneious type: ORF"
                     /standard_name="ORF 10 (frame 2)"
     misc_feature    complement(7733..7894)
                     /note="Geneious type: ORF"
                     /standard_name="ORF 9 (frame 2)"
     CDS             7766..8785
                     /standard_name="Mdh_Bs"
     misc_feature    7766..8785
                     /note="Geneious type: ORF"
                     /standard_name="ORF 2 (frame 2)"
     misc_feature    complement(7991..8440)
                     /note="Geneious type: ORF"
                     /standard_name="ORF 7 (frame 2)"
     misc_feature    8115..8237
                     /note="Geneious type: ORF"
                     /standard_name="ORF 3 (frame 3)"
     misc_feature    8263..8370
                     /note="Geneious type: ORF"
                     /standard_name="ORF 4 (frame 1)"
     misc_feature    complement(8296..8397)
                     /note="Geneious type: ORF"
                     /standard_name="ORF 8 (frame 3)"
     misc_feature    complement(8506..8619)
                     /note="Geneious type: ORF"
                     /standard_name="ORF 6 (frame 3)"
     terminator      <8786..8975
                     /standard_name="CYC1t"
     misc_feature    complement(8874..8996)
                     /note="Geneious type: ORF"
                     /standard_name="ORF 5 (frame 1)"
     misc_feature    8976..9009
                     /note="Geneious type:
                     site_specific_recombination_target_region"
                     /standard_name="loxPsym_3_3_YNL331C"
     misc_feature    9059^9060
                     /note="Geneious type: Editing History Deletion"
                     /standard_name="ACCGCGGTGGAG"
     promoter        complement(9075..9093)
                     /standard_name="T3 promoter"
     protein_bind    9138..9154
                     /standard_name="lac operator"
     promoter        complement(9162..9168)
                     /standard_name="lac promoter"
     promoter        complement(9169..9186)
                     /standard_name="lac promoter"
     promoter        complement(9187..9192)
                     /standard_name="lac promoter"
     rep_origin      complement(9516..10104)
     CDS             complement(10275..11066)
                     /standard_name="AmpR"
     CDS             complement(11067..11135)
                     /standard_name="AmpR"
     promoter        complement(11136..11240)
                     /standard_name="AmpR promoter"
     misc_feature    11277..11780
                     /standard_name="CEN/ARS"
ORIGIN      
        1 tcgcgcgttt cggtgatgac ggtgaaaacc tctgacacat gcagctcccg gagacggtca
       61 cagcttgtct gtaagcggat gccgggagca gacaagcccg tcagggcgcg tcagcgggtg
      121 ttggcgggtg tcggggctgg cttaactatg cggcatcaga gcagattgta ctgagagtgc
      181 accataccac agcttttcaa ttcaattcat catttttttt ttattctttt ttttgatttc
      241 ggtttctttg aaattttttt gattcggtaa tctccgaaca gaaggaagaa cgaaggaagg
      301 agcacagact tagattggta tatatacgca tatgtagtgt tgaagaaaca tgaaattgcc
      361 cagtattctt aacccaactg cacagaacaa aaacctgcag gaaacgaaga taaatcatgt
      421 cgaaagctac atataaggaa cgtgctgcta ctcatcctag tcctgttgct gccaagctat
      481 ttaatatcat gcacgaaaag caaacaaact tgtgtgcttc attggatgtt cgtaccacca
      541 aggaattact ggagttagtt gaagcattag gtcccaaaat ttgtttacta aaaacacatg
      601 tggatatctt gactgatttt tccatggagg gcacagttaa gccgctaaag gcattatccg
      661 ccaagtacaa ttttttactc ttcgaagaca gaaaatttgc tgacattggt aatacagtca
      721 aattgcagta ctctgcgggt gtatacagaa tagcagaatg ggcagacatt acgaatgcac
      781 acggtgtggt gggcccaggt attgttagcg gtttgaagca ggcggcagaa gaagtaacaa
      841 aggaacctag aggccttttg atgttagcag aattgtcatg caagggctcc ctatctactg
      901 gagaatatac taagggtact gttgacattg cgaagagcga caaagatttt gttatcggct
      961 ttattgctca aagagacatg ggtggaagag atgaaggtta cgattggttg attatgacac
     1021 ccggtgtggg tttagatgac aagggagacg cattgggtca acagtataga accgtggatg
     1081 atgtggtctc tacaggatct gacattatta ttgttggaag aggactattt gcaaagggaa
     1141 gggatgctaa ggtagagggt gaacgttaca gaaaagcagg ctgggaagca tatttgagaa
     1201 gatgcggcca gcaaaactaa aaaactgtat tataagtaaa tgcatgtata ctaaactcac
     1261 aaattagagc ttcaatttaa ttatatcagt tattacccta tgcggtgtga aataccgcac
     1321 agatgcgtaa ggagaaaata ccgcatcagg aaattgtaaa cgttaatatt ttgttaaaat
     1381 tcgcgttaaa tttttgttaa atcagctcat tttttaacca ataggccgaa atcggcaaaa
     1441 tcccttataa atcaaaagaa tagaccgaga tagggttgag tgttgttcca gtttggaaca
     1501 agagtccact attaaagaac gtggactcca acgtcaaagg nnnnnnnnnn nnnnnnnnnn
     1561 nnnnnnnnnn nnnnnnnnnn nnnnnnnnnt nnnnnnnnnn nnnnnnnnnn nnnnnnnnnn
     1621 nnnnnnnnnn nnnnnnnnnn nnnnnnnnnn nnnnnnnnnn nnnnnnnnnn nnnnnnnnnn
     1681 ngnnnnnnnn nnnnnnnnnn nnnnnnnnnn nnnnnnnnnn nnnnnnnnnn nnnnnnnnnn
     1741 nnnnnnnnnn nnnnnnnnnn nnnnnnnnnn nnnnnnnnnn nnnnnnnnnn nnnnnnnnnn
     1801 nnnnnncgcg ccattcgcca ttcaggctgc gcaactgttg ggaagggcga tcggtgcggg
     1861 cctcttcgct attacgccag ctggcgaaag ggggatgtgc tgcaaggcga ttaagttggg
     1921 taacgccagg gttttcccag tcacgacgtt gtaaaacgac ggccagtgag cgcgcgtaat
     1981 acgactcact atagggcgaa ttgggtaccg ggccccccct cgatatgtgt gtatatattc
     2041 ggttggactc ttcagtgctg aaaggtagaa agcatgaggt aaaaagataa agagtagaag
     2101 gaaaaaaaaa agaaccaact aaatatagtg ggtagataac cttaaactat ttatttagag
     2161 gcgacaatgt gaaaaatttt ttcttcaaag gctcggttgt cgacaaattg ttacgttgtg
     2221 ctttgatttc taaagcgctt cttcacctgc aggttctgag ccctaagaaa aaaaatttcc
     2281 ttggttgaaa atggcggaaa aaaaaaattc agaaaaagaa ataaagcacg tgtgcgcggt
     2341 gtgtggatga tggtttcatc attgtcaacg gcattttcgt tcttgtggat tgttgtaaac
     2401 tttccagaac attctagaaa gaaagcacac ggaacgttta gaagctgtca tttgcgtttt
     2461 ttctccagat tttagttgag aaagtaatta aattattctt ctttttccag aacgttccat
     2521 cggcggcaaa agggagagaa agaacccaaa aagaaggggg gccatttaga ttagctgatc
     2581 gtttcgagga cttcaaggtt atataagggg tggattgatg tatcttcgag aagggattga
     2641 gttgtagttt cgtttcccaa ttcttactta agttgtttta ttttctctat ttgtaagata
     2701 agcacatcaa aagaaaagta atcaagtatt acaagaaaca aaaattcaag taaataacag
     2761 ataatatgtc tgaaccagct caaaagaaac aaaaggttgc taacaactct ctagaacaat
     2821 tgaaagcctc cggcactgtc gttgttgccg acactggtga tttcggctct attgccaagt
     2881 ttcaacctca agactccaca actaacccat cattgatctt ggctgctgcc aagcaaccaa
     2941 cttacgccaa gttgatcgat gttgccgtgg aatacggtaa gaagcatggt aagaccaccg
     3001 aagaacaagt cgaaaatgct gtggacagat tgttagtcga attcggtaag gagatcttaa
     3061 agattgttcc aggcagagtc tccaccgaag ttgatgctag attgtctttt gacactcaag
     3121 ctaccattga aaaggctaga catatcatta aattgtttga acaagaaggt gtctccaagg
     3181 aaagagtcct tattaaaatt gcttccactt gggaaggtat tcaagctgcc aaagaattgg
     3241 aagaaaagga cggtatccac tgtaatttga ctctattatt ctccttcgtt caagcagttg
     3301 cctgtgccga ggcccaagtt actttgattt ccccatttgt tggtagaatt ctagactggt
     3361 acaaatccag cactggtaaa gattacaagg gtgaagccga cccaggtgtt atttccgtca
     3421 agaaaatcta caactactac aagaagtacg gttacaagac tattgttatg ggtgcttctt
     3481 tcagaagcac tgacgaaatc aaaaacttgg ctggtgttga ctatctaaca atttctccag
     3541 ctttattgga caagttgatg aacagtactg aacctttccc aagagttttg gaccctgtct
     3601 ccgctaagaa ggaagccggc gacaagattt cttacatcag cgacgaatct aaattcagat
     3661 tcgacttgaa tgaagacgct atggccactg aaaaattgtc cgaaggtatc agaaaattct
     3721 ctgccgatat tgttactcta ttcgacttga ttgaaaagaa agttaccgct taaggaagta
     3781 tctcggaaat attaatttag gccatgtcct tatgcacgtt tcttttgata cttacgggta
     3841 catgtacaca agtatatcta tatatataaa ttaatgaaaa tcccctattt atatatatga
     3901 ctttaacgag acagaacagt tttttatttt ttatcctatt tgatgaatga tacagtttct
     3961 cgaggtcgac ggtatcgata agcttgatat cgaattcctg cagcccctca acaagagcat
     4021 acgtcgataa cttcgtataa tgtacattat acgaagttat gcacacacca tagcttcaaa
     4081 atgtttctac tcctttttta ctcttccaga ttttctcgga ctccgcgcat cgccgtacca
     4141 cttcaaaaca cccaagcaca gcatactaaa tttcccctct ttcttcctct agggtgtcgt
     4201 taattacccg tactaaaggt ttggaaaaga aaaaagagac cgcctcgttt ctttttcttc
     4261 gtcgaaaaag gcaataaaaa tttttatcac gtttcttttt cttgaaaatt tttttttttg
     4321 atttttttct ctttcgatga cctcccattg atatttaagt taataaacgg tcttcaattt
     4381 ctcaagtttc agtttcattt ttcttgttct attacaactt tttttacttc ttgctcatta
     4441 gaaagaaagc atagcaatct aatctaagtt ttaattacaa atggaattgc aattggcttt
     4501 ggatttggtt aatattgaag aagctaaaca agttgttgct gaagttcaag aatatgttga
     4561 tattgttgaa attggtactc cagttattaa aatttggggt ttgcaagctg ttaaagctgt
     4621 taaagatgct tttccacatt tgcaagtttt ggctgatatg aaaactatgg atgctgctgc
     4681 ttatgaagtt gctaaagctg ctgaacatgg tgctgatatt gttactattt tggctgctgc
     4741 tgaagatgtt tctattaaag gtgctgttga agaagctaaa aaattgggta aaaaaatttt
     4801 ggttgatatg attgctgtta aaaatttgga agaaagagct aaacaagttg atgaaatggg
     4861 tgttgattat atttgtgttc atgctggtta tgatttgcaa gctgttggta aaaatccatt
     4921 ggatgatttg aaaagaatta aagctgttgt taaaaatgct aaaactgcta ttgctggtgg
     4981 tattaaattg gaaactttgc cagaagttat taaagctgaa ccagatttgg ttattgttgg
     5041 tggtggtatt gctaatcaaa ctgataaaaa agctgctgct gaaaaaatta ataaattggt
     5101 taaacaaggt ttgtaacact tctaaataag cgaatttctt atgatttatg atttttatta
     5161 ttaaataagt tataaaaaaa ataagtgtat acaaatttta aagtgactct taggttttaa
     5221 aacgaaaatt cttattcttg agtaactctt tcctgtaggt caggttgctt tctcaggtat
     5281 agtatgaggt cgctcttatt gaccacacct ctaccggcaa taacttcgta taatgtacat
     5341 tatacgaagt tatcgataac tggcgtgctt tcgaacgctt ctaacacatc acgttgatag
     5401 gtcaagatca atgtaaacaa ttactttgtt atgtagagtt tttttagcta cctatattcc
     5461 accataacat caatcatgcg gttgctggtg tatttaccaa taatgtttaa tgtatatata
     5521 tatatatata tatggggccg tatacttaca tatagtagat gtcaagcgta ggcgcttccc
     5581 ctgccggctg tgagggcgcc ataaccaagg tatctataga ccgccaatca gcaaactacc
     5641 tccgtacatt catgttgcac ccacacattt atacacccag accgcgacaa attacccata
     5701 aggttgtttg tgacggcgtc gtacaagaga acgtgggaac tttttaggct caccaaaaaa
     5761 gaaagaaaaa atacgagttg ctgacagaag cctcaagaaa aaaaaaattc ttcttcgact
     5821 atgctggagg cagagatgat cgagccggta gttaactata tatagctaaa ttggttccat
     5881 caccttcttt tctggtgtcg ctccttctag tgctatttct ggcttttcct attttttttt
     5941 ttccattttt ctttctctct ttctaatata taaattctct tgcattttct atttttctct
     6001 ctatctattc tacttgttta ttcccttcaa ggtttttttt taaggagtac ttgtttttag
     6061 aatatacggt caacgaacta taattaacta aacatgattt ctatgttgac tactgaattt
     6121 ttggctgaaa ttgttaaaga attgaattct tctgttaatc aaattgctga tgaagaagct
     6181 gaagctttgg ttaatggtat tttgcaatct aaaaaagttt ttgttgctgg tgctggtaga
     6241 tctggtttta tggctaaatc ttttgctatg agaatgatgc atatgggtat tgatgcttat
     6301 gttgttggtg aaactgttac tccaaattat gaaaaagaag atattttgat tattggttct
     6361 ggttctggtg aaactaaatc tttggtttct atggctcaaa aagctaaatc tattggtggt
     6421 actattgctg ctgttactat taatccagaa tctactattg gtcaattggc tgatattgtt
     6481 attaaaatgc caggttctcc aaaagataaa tctgaagcta gagaaactat tcaaccaatg
     6541 ggttctttgt ttgaacaaac tttgttgttg ttttatgatg ctgttatttt gagatttatg
     6601 gaaaaaaaag gtttggatac taaaactatg tatggtagac atgctaattt ggaataattt
     6661 tgtataacta aataatattg gaaactaaat acgaataccc aaatttttta tctaaatttt
     6721 gccgaaagat taaaatctgc agagatatcc gaaacaggta aatggatgtt tcaatccctg
     6781 tagtcagtca ggaacccata ttatattaca gtattagtcg ccgcttaggc acgcctttaa
     6841 ttagcaaaat caaaccttaa gtgcatatgc cgtataaggg aaactcaaag aactggcatc
     6901 gcaaaaatga aaaaaaggaa gagtgaaaaa aaaaaaattc aaaagaaatt tactaaaata
     6961 acttcgtata atgtacatta tacgaagtta tcgctatcgt tgctgttgtc ggatgacgaa
     7021 ttgccgcagt cataacttcg tataatgtac attatacgaa gttatgaata aaaaacacgc
     7081 tttttcagtt cgagtttatc attatcaata ctgccatttc aaagaatacg taaataatta
     7141 atagtagtga ttttcctaac tttatttagt caaaaaatta gccttttaat tctgctgtaa
     7201 cccgtacatg cccaaaatag ggggcgggtt acacagaata tataacatcg taggtgtctg
     7261 ggtgaacagt ttattcctgg catccactaa atataatgga gcccgctttt taagctggca
     7321 tccagaaaaa aaaagaatcc cagcaccaaa atattgtttt cttcaccaac catcagttca
     7381 taggtccatt ctcttagcgc aactacagag aacaggggca caaacaggca aaaaacgggc
     7441 acaacctcaa tggagtgatg caacctgcct ggagtaaatg atgacacaag gcaattgacc
     7501 cacgcatgta tctatctcat tttcttacac cttctattac cttctgctct ctctgatttg
     7561 gaaaaagctg aaaaaaaagg ttgaaaccag ttccctgaaa ttattcccct acttgactaa
     7621 taagtatata aagacggtag gtattgattg taattctgta aatctatttc ttaaacttct
     7681 taaattctac ttttatagtt agtctttttt ttagttttaa aacaccaaga acttagtttc
     7741 gaataaacac acataaacaa acaaaatgaa agcagcggtt gtcaatgaat ttaagaaagc
     7801 cctggaaatc aaagaagtgg aacgcccgaa actggaagaa ggtgaagtcc tggtgaaaat
     7861 tgaagcgtgc ggcgtttgtc ataccgatct gcatgcggcc cacggtgact ggccgattaa
     7921 accgaaactg ccgctgatcc cgggtcacga aggcgtgggt atcgtggttg aagtggccaa
     7981 aggtgttaaa tcaattaaag tcggcgatcg tgtgggtatc ccgtggctgt attcggcatg
     8041 cggcgaatgt gaatactgcc tgaccggtca ggaaacgctg tgtccgcatc aactgaacgg
     8101 cggttattcc gttgatggcg gttatgcaga atactgcaaa gcaccggctg attacgtggc
     8161 taaaattccg gataatctgg acccggttga agtcgcaccg atcctgtgtg ctggcgtcac
     8221 cacgtataaa gcactgaaag tgagcggtgc acgtccgggt gaatgggttg cgatttatgg
     8281 catcggcggt ctgggtcaca ttgccctgca gtacgcgaaa gccatgggtc tgaacgtcgt
     8341 ggcagtggat atcagcgacg aaaaatctaa actggctaaa gatctgggcg cagacattgc
     8401 tatcaatggt ctgaaagaag atccggttaa agcgattcat gaccaagttg gcggtgtcca
     8461 cgcagctatc agcgtggccg ttaacaagaa agcgtttgaa caggcctacc aatctgtgaa
     8521 acgtggcggt accctggttg tcgtgggtct gccgaacgca gatctgccga ttccgatctt
     8581 tgacaccgtt ctgaatggtg tcagtgtgaa aggctccatt gtcggtacgc gcaaagatat
     8641 gcaggaagca ctggacttcg cggcccgtgg caaagttcgc ccgattgtcg aaacggcgga
     8701 actggaagaa atcaatgaag tgtttgaacg tatggaaaaa ggtaaaatca acggtcgtat
     8761 cgtgctgaaa ctgaaagaag attaaatccg ctctaaccga aaaggaagga gttagacaac
     8821 ctgaagtcta ggtccctatt tattttttta tagttatgtt agtattaaga acgttattta
     8881 tatttcaaat ttttcttttt tttctgtaca gacgcgtgta cgcatgtaac attatactga
     8941 aaaccttgct tgagaaggtt ttgggacgct cgaagataac ttcgtataat gtacattata
     9001 cgaagttatc ggaagcagaa atacacgcgg ggggatccac tagttctaga gcggccgccc
     9061 tccagctttt gttcccttta gtgagggtta attgcgcgct tggcgtaatc atggtcatag
     9121 ctgtttcctg tgtgaaattg ttatccgctc acaattccac acaacatagg agccggaagc
     9181 ataaagtgta aagcctgggg tgcctaatga gtgaggtaac tcacattaat tgcgttgcgc
     9241 tcactgcccg ctttccagtc gggaaacctg tcgtgccagc tgcattaatg aatcggccaa
     9301 cgcgcgggga gaggcggttt gcgtattggg cgctcttccg cttcctcgct cactgactcg
     9361 ctgcgctcgg tcgttcggct gcggcgagcg gtatcagctc actcaaaggc ggtaatacgg
     9421 ttatccacag aatcagggga taacgcagga aagaacatgt gagcaaaagg ccagcaaaag
     9481 gccaggaacc gtaaaaaggc cgcgttgctg gcgtttttcc ataggctccg cccccctgac
     9541 gagcatcaca aaaatcgacg ctcaagtcag aggtggcgaa acccgacagg actataaaga
     9601 taccaggcgt ttccccctgg aagctccctc gtgcgctctc ctgttccgac cctgccgctt
     9661 accggatacc tgtccgcctt tctcccttcg ggaagcgtgg cgctttctca tagctcacgc
     9721 tgtaggtatc tcagttcggt gtaggtcgtt cgctccaagc tgggctgtgt gcacgaaccc
     9781 cccgttcagc ccgaccgctg cgccttatcc ggtaactatc gtcttgagtc caacccggta
     9841 agacacgact tatcgccact ggcagcagcc actggtaaca ggattagcag agcgaggtat
     9901 gtaggcggtg ctacagagtt cttgaagtgg tggcctaact acggctacac tagaaggaca
     9961 gtatttggta tctgcgctct gctgaagcca gttaccttcg gaaaaagagt tggtagctct
    10021 tgatccggca aacaaaccac cgctggtagc ggtggttttt ttgtttgcaa gcagcagatt
    10081 acgcgcagaa aaaaaggatc tcaagaagat cctttgatct tttctacggg gtctgacgct
    10141 cagtggaacg aaaactcacg ttaagggatt ttggtcatga gattatcaaa aaggatcttc
    10201 acctagatcc ttttaaatta aaaatgaagt tttaaatcaa tctaaagtat atatgagtaa
    10261 acttggtctg acagttacca atgcttaatc agtgaggcac ctatctcagc gatctgtcta
    10321 tttcgttcat ccatagttgc ctgactcccc gtcgtgtaga taactacgat acgggagggc
    10381 ttaccatctg gccccagtgc tgcaatgata ccgcgagacc cacgctcacc ggctccagat
    10441 ttatcagcaa taaaccagcc agccggaagg gccgagcgca gaagtggtcc tgcaacttta
    10501 tccgcctcca tccagtctat taattgttgc cgggaagcta gagtaagtag ttcgccagtt
    10561 aatagtttgc gcaacgttgt tgccattgct acaggcatcg tggtgtcacg ctcgtcgttt
    10621 ggtatggctt cattcagctc cggttcccaa cgatcaaggc gagttacatg atcccccatg
    10681 ttgtgcaaaa aagcggttag ctccttcggt cctccgatcg ttgtcagaag taagttggcc
    10741 gcagtgttat cactcatggt tatggcagca ctgcataatt ctcttactgt catgccatcc
    10801 gtaagatgct tttctgtgac tggtgagtac tcaaccaagt cattctgaga atagtgtatg
    10861 cggcgaccga gttgctcttg cccggcgtca atacgggata ataccgcgcc acatagcaga
    10921 actttaaaag tgctcatcat tggaaaacgt tcttcggggc gaaaactctc aaggatctta
    10981 ccgctgttga gatccagttc gatgtaaccc actcgtgcac ccaactgatc ttcagcatct
    11041 tttactttca ccagcgtttc tgggtgagca aaaacaggaa ggcaaaatgc cgcaaaaaag
    11101 ggaataaggg cgacacggaa atgttgaata ctcatactct tcctttttca atattattga
    11161 agcatttatc agggttattg tctcatgagc ggatacatat ttgaatgtat ttagaaaaat
    11221 aaacaaatag gggttccgcg cacatttccc cgaaaagtgc cacctgggtc cttttcatca
    11281 cgtgctataa aaataattat aatttaaatt ttttaatata aatatataaa ttaaaaatag
    11341 aaagtaaaaa aagaaattaa agaaaaaata gtttttgttt tccgaagatg taaaagactc
    11401 tagggggatc gccaacaaat actacctttt atcttgctct tcctgctctc aggtattaat
    11461 gccgaattgt ttcatcttgt ctgtgtagaa gaccacacac gaaaatcctg tgattttaca
    11521 ttttacttat cgttaatcga atgtatatct atttaatctg cttttcttgt ctaataaata
    11581 tatatgtaaa gtacgctttt tgttgaaatt ttttaaacct ttgtttattt ttttttcttc
    11641 attccgtaac tcttctacct tctttattta ctttctaaaa tccaaataca aaacataaaa
    11701 ataaataaac acagagtaaa ttcccaaatt attccatcat taaaagatac gaggcgcgtg
    11761 taagttacag gcaagcgatc cgtcctaaga aaccattatt atcatgacat taacctataa
    11821 aaataggcgt atcacgaggc cctttcgtc
//
LOCUS       ScMOX3g-TKL1-pRS-416_       12712 bp ds-DNA     circular     14-JAN-2020
DEFINITION  .
ACCESSION   urn.local...w-9puzab6
KEYWORDS    "accession:U03450" "marker:AmpR" "organism:Saccharomyces;
            cerevisiae" "ref:pmid\:2659436".
SOURCE      
  ORGANISM  .
COMMENT     Yeast centromere vector with URA3 marker.COMMENT                   
                                                     COMMENT     <small>[1] A
            system of shuttle vectors and yeast host strains       designed for
            efficient manipulation of DNA in Saccharomyces         cerevisiae.
            Genetics 1989
            122:19-27. Sikorski RS, Hieter P.         (pmid:2659436)</small>.
FEATURES             Location/Qualifiers
     promoter        196..416
                     /standard_name="URA3 promoter"
     CDS             417..1220
                     /standard_name="URA3"
     rep_origin      complement(1351..1806)
     promoter        1977..1995
                     /standard_name="T7 promoter"
     misc_feature    2024..4828
                     /note="Geneious type: Editing History Replacement"
                     /standard_name="GG"
     promoter        2024..2449
                     /standard_name="pTEF1"
     CDS             2450..4492
                     /standard_name="TKL1"
     terminator      4493..4798
                     /standard_name="CYC1t"
     misc_feature    4890..4923
                     /note="Geneious type:
                     site_specific_recombination_target_region"
                     /standard_name="loxPsym_3_3_YNL331C"
     promoter        4924..5343
                     /gene="pTEF1"
     CDS             5344..5979
                     /standard_name="Sc_Hps"
     misc_feature    5980..6182
                     /gene="ADH1t"
                     /product="ADH1 terminator"
     misc_feature    6183..6216
                     /note="Geneious type:
                     site_specific_recombination_target_region"
                     /standard_name="loxPsym_3_3_YNL331C"
     promoter        6257..6956
                     /standard_name="TEF2 promoter"
     CDS             6957..7520
                     /standard_name="Sc_Phi"
     terminator      7521..7820
                     /standard_name="PHO5t"
     misc_feature    7821..7854
                     /note="Geneious type:
                     site_specific_recombination_target_region"
                     /standard_name="loxPsym_3_3_YNL331C"
     misc_feature    7895..7928
                     /note="Geneious type:
                     site_specific_recombination_target_region"
                     /standard_name="loxPsym_3_3_YNL331C"
     promoter        7929..8628
                     /standard_name="pTDH3"
     misc_feature    complement(8033..8146)
                     /note="Geneious type: ORF"
                     /standard_name="ORF 11 (frame 1)"
     misc_feature    8071..8340
                     /note="Geneious type: ORF"
                     /standard_name="ORF 1 (frame 2)"
     misc_feature    complement(8266..8370)
                     /note="Geneious type: ORF"
                     /standard_name="ORF 10 (frame 2)"
     misc_feature    complement(8596..8757)
                     /note="Geneious type: ORF"
                     /standard_name="ORF 9 (frame 2)"
     CDS             8629..9648
                     /standard_name="Mdh_Bs"
     misc_feature    8629..9648
                     /note="Geneious type: ORF"
                     /standard_name="ORF 2 (frame 2)"
     misc_feature    complement(8854..9303)
                     /note="Geneious type: ORF"
                     /standard_name="ORF 7 (frame 2)"
     misc_feature    8978..9100
                     /note="Geneious type: ORF"
                     /standard_name="ORF 3 (frame 3)"
     misc_feature    9126..9233
                     /note="Geneious type: ORF"
                     /standard_name="ORF 4 (frame 1)"
     misc_feature    complement(9159..9260)
                     /note="Geneious type: ORF"
                     /standard_name="ORF 8 (frame 3)"
     misc_feature    complement(9369..9482)
                     /note="Geneious type: ORF"
                     /standard_name="ORF 6 (frame 3)"
     terminator      <9649..9838
                     /standard_name="CYC1t"
     misc_feature    complement(9737..9859)
                     /note="Geneious type: ORF"
                     /standard_name="ORF 5 (frame 1)"
     misc_feature    9839..9872
                     /note="Geneious type:
                     site_specific_recombination_target_region"
                     /standard_name="loxPsym_3_3_YNL331C"
     misc_feature    9922^9923
                     /note="Geneious type: Editing History Deletion"
                     /standard_name="ACCGCGGTGGAG"
     promoter        complement(9938..9956)
                     /standard_name="T3 promoter"
     protein_bind    10001..10017
                     /standard_name="lac operator"
     promoter        complement(10025..10031)
                     /standard_name="lac promoter"
     promoter        complement(10032..10049)
                     /standard_name="lac promoter"
     promoter        complement(10050..10055)
                     /standard_name="lac promoter"
     rep_origin      complement(10379..10967)
     CDS             complement(11138..11929)
                     /standard_name="AmpR"
     CDS             complement(11930..11998)
                     /standard_name="AmpR"
     promoter        complement(11999..12103)
                     /standard_name="AmpR promoter"
     misc_feature    12140..12643
                     /standard_name="CEN/ARS"
ORIGIN      
        1 tcgcgcgttt cggtgatgac ggtgaaaacc tctgacacat gcagctcccg gagacggtca
       61 cagcttgtct gtaagcggat gccgggagca gacaagcccg tcagggcgcg tcagcgggtg
      121 ttggcgggtg tcggggctgg cttaactatg cggcatcaga gcagattgta ctgagagtgc
      181 accataccac agcttttcaa ttcaattcat catttttttt ttattctttt ttttgatttc
      241 ggtttctttg aaattttttt gattcggtaa tctccgaaca gaaggaagaa cgaaggaagg
      301 agcacagact tagattggta tatatacgca tatgtagtgt tgaagaaaca tgaaattgcc
      361 cagtattctt aacccaactg cacagaacaa aaacctgcag gaaacgaaga taaatcatgt
      421 cgaaagctac atataaggaa cgtgctgcta ctcatcctag tcctgttgct gccaagctat
      481 ttaatatcat gcacgaaaag caaacaaact tgtgtgcttc attggatgtt cgtaccacca
      541 aggaattact ggagttagtt gaagcattag gtcccaaaat ttgtttacta aaaacacatg
      601 tggatatctt gactgatttt tccatggagg gcacagttaa gccgctaaag gcattatccg
      661 ccaagtacaa ttttttactc ttcgaagaca gaaaatttgc tgacattggt aatacagtca
      721 aattgcagta ctctgcgggt gtatacagaa tagcagaatg ggcagacatt acgaatgcac
      781 acggtgtggt gggcccaggt attgttagcg gtttgaagca ggcggcagaa gaagtaacaa
      841 aggaacctag aggccttttg atgttagcag aattgtcatg caagggctcc ctatctactg
      901 gagaatatac taagggtact gttgacattg cgaagagcga caaagatttt gttatcggct
      961 ttattgctca aagagacatg ggtggaagag atgaaggtta cgattggttg attatgacac
     1021 ccggtgtggg tttagatgac aagggagacg cattgggtca acagtataga accgtggatg
     1081 atgtggtctc tacaggatct gacattatta ttgttggaag aggactattt gcaaagggaa
     1141 gggatgctaa ggtagagggt gaacgttaca gaaaagcagg ctgggaagca tatttgagaa
     1201 gatgcggcca gcaaaactaa aaaactgtat tataagtaaa tgcatgtata ctaaactcac
     1261 aaattagagc ttcaatttaa ttatatcagt tattacccta tgcggtgtga aataccgcac
     1321 agatgcgtaa ggagaaaata ccgcatcagg aaattgtaaa cgttaatatt ttgttaaaat
     1381 tcgcgttaaa tttttgttaa atcagctcat tttttaacca ataggccgaa atcggcaaaa
     1441 tcccttataa atcaaaagaa tagaccgaga tagggttgag tgttgttcca gtttggaaca
     1501 agagtccact attaaagaac gtggactcca acgtcaaagg nnnnnnnnnn nnnnnnnnnn
     1561 nnnnnnnnnn nnnnnnnnnn nnnnnnnnnt nnnnnnnnnn nnnnnnnnnn nnnnnnnnnn
     1621 nnnnnnnnnn nnnnnnnnnn nnnnnnnnnn nnnnnnnnnn nnnnnnnnnn nnnnnnnnnn
     1681 ngnnnnnnnn nnnnnnnnnn nnnnnnnnnn nnnnnnnnnn nnnnnnnnnn nnnnnnnnnn
     1741 nnnnnnnnnn nnnnnnnnnn nnnnnnnnnn nnnnnnnnnn nnnnnnnnnn nnnnnnnnnn
     1801 nnnnnncgcg ccattcgcca ttcaggctgc gcaactgttg ggaagggcga tcggtgcggg
     1861 cctcttcgct attacgccag ctggcgaaag ggggatgtgc tgcaaggcga ttaagttggg
     1921 taacgccagg gttttcccag tcacgacgtt gtaaaacgac ggccagtgag cgcgcgtaat
     1981 acgactcact atagggcgaa ttgggtaccg ggccccccct cgactcgagg cacacaccat
     2041 agcttcaaaa tgtttctact ccttttttac tcttccagat tttctcggac tccgcgcatc
     2101 gccgtaccac ttcaaaacac ccaagcacag catactaaat ttcccctctt tcttcctcta
     2161 gggtgtcgtt aattacccgt actaaaggtt tggaaaagaa aaaagagacc gcctcgtttc
     2221 tttttcttcg tcgaaaaagg caataaaaat ttttatcacg tttctttttc ttgaaaattt
     2281 ttttttttga tttttttctc tttcgatgac ctcccattga tatttaagtt aataaacggt
     2341 cttcaatttc tcaagtttca gtttcatttt tcttgttcta ttacaacttt ttttacttct
     2401 tgctcattag aaagaaagca tagcaatcta atctaagttt taattacaaa tgactcaatt
     2461 cactgacatt gataagctag ccgtctccac cataagaatt ttggctgtgg acaccgtatc
     2521 caaggccaac tcaggtcacc caggtgctcc attgggtatg gcaccagctg cacacgttct
     2581 atggagtcaa atgcgcatga acccaaccaa cccagactgg atcaacagag atagatttgt
     2641 cttgtctaac ggtcacgcgg tcgctttgtt gtattctatg ctacatttga ctggttacga
     2701 tctgtctatt gaagacttga aacagttcag acagttgggt tccagaacac caggtcatcc
     2761 tgaatttgag ttgccaggtg ttgaagttac taccggtcca ttaggtcaag gtatctccaa
     2821 cgctgttggt atggccatgg ctcaagctaa cctggctgcc acttacaaca agccgggctt
     2881 taccttgtct gacaactaca cctatgtttt cttgggtgac ggttgtttgc aagaaggtat
     2941 ttcttcagaa gcttcctcct tggctggtca tttgaaattg ggtaacttga ttgccatcta
     3001 cgatgacaac aagatcacta tcgatggtgc taccagtatc tcattcgatg aagatgttgc
     3061 taagagatac gaagcctacg gttgggaagt tttgtacgta gaaaatggta acgaagatct
     3121 agccggtatt gccaaggcta ttgctcaagc taagttatcc aaggacaaac caactttgat
     3181 caaaatgacc acaaccattg gttacggttc cttgcatgcc ggctctcact ctgtgcacgg
     3241 tgccccattg aaagcagatg atgttaaaca actaaagagc aaattcggtt tcaacccaga
     3301 caagtccttt gttgttccac aagaagttta cgaccactac caaaagacaa ttttaaagcc
     3361 aggtgtcgaa gccaacaaca agtggaacaa gttgttcagc gaataccaaa agaaattccc
     3421 agaattaggt gctgaattgg ctagaagatt gagcggccaa ctacccgcaa attgggaatc
     3481 taagttgcca acttacaccg ccaaggactc tgccgtggcc actagaaaat tatcagaaac
     3541 tgttcttgag gatgtttaca atcaattgcc agagttgatt ggtggttctg ccgatttaac
     3601 accttctaac ttgaccagat ggaaggaagc ccttgacttc caacctcctt cttccggttc
     3661 aggtaactac tctggtagat acattaggta cggtattaga gaacacgcta tgggtgccat
     3721 aatgaacggt atttcagctt tcggtgccaa ctacaaacca tacggtggta ctttcttgaa
     3781 cttcgtttct tatgctgctg gtgccgttag attgtccgct ttgtctggcc acccagttat
     3841 ttgggttgct acacatgact ctatcggtgt cggtgaagat ggtccaacac atcaacctat
     3901 tgaaacttta gcacacttca gatccctacc aaacattcaa gtttggagac cagctgatgg
     3961 taacgaagtt tctgccgcct acaagaactc tttagaatcc aagcatactc caagtatcat
     4021 tgctttgtcc agacaaaact tgccacaatt ggaaggtagc tctattgaaa gcgcttctaa
     4081 gggtggttac gtactacaag atgttgctaa cccagatatt attttagtgg ctactggttc
     4141 cgaagtgtct ttgagtgttg aagctgctaa gactttggcc gcaaagaaca tcaaggctcg
     4201 tgttgtttct ctaccagatt tcttcacttt tgacaaacaa cccctagaat acagactatc
     4261 agtcttacca gacaacgttc caatcatgtc tgttgaagtt ttggctacca catgttgggg
     4321 caaatacgct catcaatcct tcggtattga cagatttggt gcctccggta aggcaccaga
     4381 agtcttcaag ttcttcggtt tcaccccaga aggtgttgct gaaagagctc aaaagaccat
     4441 tgcattctat aagggtgaca agctaatttc tcctttgaaa aaagctttct aatctagaag
     4501 gccccttttc ctttgtcgat atcatgtaat tagttatgtc acgcttacat tcacgccctc
     4561 ctcccacatc cgctctaacc gaaaaggaag gagttagaca acctgaagtc taggtcccta
     4621 tttatttttt ttaatagtta tgttagtatt aagaacgtta tttatatttc aaatttttct
     4681 tttttttctg tacaaacgcg tgtacgcatg taacattata ctgaaaacct tgcttgagaa
     4741 ggttttggga cgctcgaagg ctttaatttg caagcttcgc agtttacact ctcatcgttc
     4801 gaggtcgacg gtatcgataa gcttgatatc gacggtatcg ataagcttga tatcgaattc
     4861 ctgcagcccc tcaacaagag catacgtcga taacttcgta taatgtacat tatacgaagt
     4921 tatgcacaca ccatagcttc aaaatgtttc tactcctttt ttactcttcc agattttctc
     4981 ggactccgcg catcgccgta ccacttcaaa acacccaagc acagcatact aaatttcccc
     5041 tctttcttcc tctagggtgt cgttaattac ccgtactaaa ggtttggaaa agaaaaaaga
     5101 gaccgcctcg tttctttttc ttcgtcgaaa aaggcaataa aaatttttat cacgtttctt
     5161 tttcttgaaa attttttttt ttgatttttt tctctttcga tgacctccca ttgatattta
     5221 agttaataaa cggtcttcaa tttctcaagt ttcagtttca tttttcttgt tctattacaa
     5281 ctttttttac ttcttgctca ttagaaagaa agcatagcaa tctaatctaa gttttaatta
     5341 caaatggaat tgcaattggc tttggatttg gttaatattg aagaagctaa acaagttgtt
     5401 gctgaagttc aagaatatgt tgatattgtt gaaattggta ctccagttat taaaatttgg
     5461 ggtttgcaag ctgttaaagc tgttaaagat gcttttccac atttgcaagt tttggctgat
     5521 atgaaaacta tggatgctgc tgcttatgaa gttgctaaag ctgctgaaca tggtgctgat
     5581 attgttacta ttttggctgc tgctgaagat gtttctatta aaggtgctgt tgaagaagct
     5641 aaaaaattgg gtaaaaaaat tttggttgat atgattgctg ttaaaaattt ggaagaaaga
     5701 gctaaacaag ttgatgaaat gggtgttgat tatatttgtg ttcatgctgg ttatgatttg
     5761 caagctgttg gtaaaaatcc attggatgat ttgaaaagaa ttaaagctgt tgttaaaaat
     5821 gctaaaactg ctattgctgg tggtattaaa ttggaaactt tgccagaagt tattaaagct
     5881 gaaccagatt tggttattgt tggtggtggt attgctaatc aaactgataa aaaagctgct
     5941 gctgaaaaaa ttaataaatt ggttaaacaa ggtttgtaac acttctaaat aagcgaattt
     6001 cttatgattt atgattttta ttattaaata agttataaaa aaaataagtg tatacaaatt
     6061 ttaaagtgac tcttaggttt taaaacgaaa attcttattc ttgagtaact ctttcctgta
     6121 ggtcaggttg ctttctcagg tatagtatga ggtcgctctt attgaccaca cctctaccgg
     6181 caataacttc gtataatgta cattatacga agttatcgat aactggcgtg ctttcgaacg
     6241 cttctaacac atcacgttga taggtcaaga tcaatgtaaa caattacttt gttatgtaga
     6301 gtttttttag ctacctatat tccaccataa catcaatcat gcggttgctg gtgtatttac
     6361 caataatgtt taatgtatat atatatatat atatatgggg ccgtatactt acatatagta
     6421 gatgtcaagc gtaggcgctt cccctgccgg ctgtgagggc gccataacca aggtatctat
     6481 agaccgccaa tcagcaaact acctccgtac attcatgttg cacccacaca tttatacacc
     6541 cagaccgcga caaattaccc ataaggttgt ttgtgacggc gtcgtacaag agaacgtggg
     6601 aactttttag gctcaccaaa aaagaaagaa aaaatacgag ttgctgacag aagcctcaag
     6661 aaaaaaaaaa ttcttcttcg actatgctgg aggcagagat gatcgagccg gtagttaact
     6721 atatatagct aaattggttc catcaccttc ttttctggtg tcgctccttc tagtgctatt
     6781 tctggctttt cctatttttt tttttccatt tttctttctc tctttctaat atataaattc
     6841 tcttgcattt tctatttttc tctctatcta ttctacttgt ttattccctt caaggttttt
     6901 ttttaaggag tacttgtttt tagaatatac ggtcaacgaa ctataattaa ctaaacatga
     6961 tttctatgtt gactactgaa tttttggctg aaattgttaa agaattgaat tcttctgtta
     7021 atcaaattgc tgatgaagaa gctgaagctt tggttaatgg tattttgcaa tctaaaaaag
     7081 tttttgttgc tggtgctggt agatctggtt ttatggctaa atcttttgct atgagaatga
     7141 tgcatatggg tattgatgct tatgttgttg gtgaaactgt tactccaaat tatgaaaaag
     7201 aagatatttt gattattggt tctggttctg gtgaaactaa atctttggtt tctatggctc
     7261 aaaaagctaa atctattggt ggtactattg ctgctgttac tattaatcca gaatctacta
     7321 ttggtcaatt ggctgatatt gttattaaaa tgccaggttc tccaaaagat aaatctgaag
     7381 ctagagaaac tattcaacca atgggttctt tgtttgaaca aactttgttg ttgttttatg
     7441 atgctgttat tttgagattt atggaaaaaa aaggtttgga tactaaaact atgtatggta
     7501 gacatgctaa tttggaataa ttttgtataa ctaaataata ttggaaacta aatacgaata
     7561 cccaaatttt ttatctaaat tttgccgaaa gattaaaatc tgcagagata tccgaaacag
     7621 gtaaatggat gtttcaatcc ctgtagtcag tcaggaaccc atattatatt acagtattag
     7681 tcgccgctta ggcacgcctt taattagcaa aatcaaacct taagtgcata tgccgtataa
     7741 gggaaactca aagaactggc atcgcaaaaa tgaaaaaaag gaagagtgaa aaaaaaaaaa
     7801 ttcaaaagaa atttactaaa ataacttcgt ataatgtaca ttatacgaag ttatcgctat
     7861 cgttgctgtt gtcggatgac gaattgccgc agtcataact tcgtataatg tacattatac
     7921 gaagttatga ataaaaaaca cgctttttca gttcgagttt atcattatca atactgccat
     7981 ttcaaagaat acgtaaataa ttaatagtag tgattttcct aactttattt agtcaaaaaa
     8041 ttagcctttt aattctgctg taacccgtac atgcccaaaa tagggggcgg gttacacaga
     8101 atatataaca tcgtaggtgt ctgggtgaac agtttattcc tggcatccac taaatataat
     8161 ggagcccgct ttttaagctg gcatccagaa aaaaaaagaa tcccagcacc aaaatattgt
     8221 tttcttcacc aaccatcagt tcataggtcc attctcttag cgcaactaca gagaacaggg
     8281 gcacaaacag gcaaaaaacg ggcacaacct caatggagtg atgcaacctg cctggagtaa
     8341 atgatgacac aaggcaattg acccacgcat gtatctatct cattttctta caccttctat
     8401 taccttctgc tctctctgat ttggaaaaag ctgaaaaaaa aggttgaaac cagttccctg
     8461 aaattattcc cctacttgac taataagtat ataaagacgg taggtattga ttgtaattct
     8521 gtaaatctat ttcttaaact tcttaaattc tacttttata gttagtcttt tttttagttt
     8581 taaaacacca agaacttagt ttcgaataaa cacacataaa caaacaaaat gaaagcagcg
     8641 gttgtcaatg aatttaagaa agccctggaa atcaaagaag tggaacgccc gaaactggaa
     8701 gaaggtgaag tcctggtgaa aattgaagcg tgcggcgttt gtcataccga tctgcatgcg
     8761 gcccacggtg actggccgat taaaccgaaa ctgccgctga tcccgggtca cgaaggcgtg
     8821 ggtatcgtgg ttgaagtggc caaaggtgtt aaatcaatta aagtcggcga tcgtgtgggt
     8881 atcccgtggc tgtattcggc atgcggcgaa tgtgaatact gcctgaccgg tcaggaaacg
     8941 ctgtgtccgc atcaactgaa cggcggttat tccgttgatg gcggttatgc agaatactgc
     9001 aaagcaccgg ctgattacgt ggctaaaatt ccggataatc tggacccggt tgaagtcgca
     9061 ccgatcctgt gtgctggcgt caccacgtat aaagcactga aagtgagcgg tgcacgtccg
     9121 ggtgaatggg ttgcgattta tggcatcggc ggtctgggtc acattgccct gcagtacgcg
     9181 aaagccatgg gtctgaacgt cgtggcagtg gatatcagcg acgaaaaatc taaactggct
     9241 aaagatctgg gcgcagacat tgctatcaat ggtctgaaag aagatccggt taaagcgatt
     9301 catgaccaag ttggcggtgt ccacgcagct atcagcgtgg ccgttaacaa gaaagcgttt
     9361 gaacaggcct accaatctgt gaaacgtggc ggtaccctgg ttgtcgtggg tctgccgaac
     9421 gcagatctgc cgattccgat ctttgacacc gttctgaatg gtgtcagtgt gaaaggctcc
     9481 attgtcggta cgcgcaaaga tatgcaggaa gcactggact tcgcggcccg tggcaaagtt
     9541 cgcccgattg tcgaaacggc ggaactggaa gaaatcaatg aagtgtttga acgtatggaa
     9601 aaaggtaaaa tcaacggtcg tatcgtgctg aaactgaaag aagattaaat ccgctctaac
     9661 cgaaaaggaa ggagttagac aacctgaagt ctaggtccct atttattttt ttatagttat
     9721 gttagtatta agaacgttat ttatatttca aatttttctt ttttttctgt acagacgcgt
     9781 gtacgcatgt aacattatac tgaaaacctt gcttgagaag gttttgggac gctcgaagat
     9841 aacttcgtat aatgtacatt atacgaagtt atcggaagca gaaatacacg cggggggatc
     9901 cactagttct agagcggccg ccctccagct tttgttccct ttagtgaggg ttaattgcgc
     9961 gcttggcgta atcatggtca tagctgtttc ctgtgtgaaa ttgttatccg ctcacaattc
    10021 cacacaacat aggagccgga agcataaagt gtaaagcctg gggtgcctaa tgagtgaggt
    10081 aactcacatt aattgcgttg cgctcactgc ccgctttcca gtcgggaaac ctgtcgtgcc
    10141 agctgcatta atgaatcggc caacgcgcgg ggagaggcgg tttgcgtatt gggcgctctt
    10201 ccgcttcctc gctcactgac tcgctgcgct cggtcgttcg gctgcggcga gcggtatcag
    10261 ctcactcaaa ggcggtaata cggttatcca cagaatcagg ggataacgca ggaaagaaca
    10321 tgtgagcaaa aggccagcaa aaggccagga accgtaaaaa ggccgcgttg ctggcgtttt
    10381 tccataggct ccgcccccct gacgagcatc acaaaaatcg acgctcaagt cagaggtggc
    10441 gaaacccgac aggactataa agataccagg cgtttccccc tggaagctcc ctcgtgcgct
    10501 ctcctgttcc gaccctgccg cttaccggat acctgtccgc ctttctccct tcgggaagcg
    10561 tggcgctttc tcatagctca cgctgtaggt atctcagttc ggtgtaggtc gttcgctcca
    10621 agctgggctg tgtgcacgaa ccccccgttc agcccgaccg ctgcgcctta tccggtaact
    10681 atcgtcttga gtccaacccg gtaagacacg acttatcgcc actggcagca gccactggta
    10741 acaggattag cagagcgagg tatgtaggcg gtgctacaga gttcttgaag tggtggccta
    10801 actacggcta cactagaagg acagtatttg gtatctgcgc tctgctgaag ccagttacct
    10861 tcggaaaaag agttggtagc tcttgatccg gcaaacaaac caccgctggt agcggtggtt
    10921 tttttgtttg caagcagcag attacgcgca gaaaaaaagg atctcaagaa gatcctttga
    10981 tcttttctac ggggtctgac gctcagtgga acgaaaactc acgttaaggg attttggtca
    11041 tgagattatc aaaaaggatc ttcacctaga tccttttaaa ttaaaaatga agttttaaat
    11101 caatctaaag tatatatgag taaacttggt ctgacagtta ccaatgctta atcagtgagg
    11161 cacctatctc agcgatctgt ctatttcgtt catccatagt tgcctgactc cccgtcgtgt
    11221 agataactac gatacgggag ggcttaccat ctggccccag tgctgcaatg ataccgcgag
    11281 acccacgctc accggctcca gatttatcag caataaacca gccagccgga agggccgagc
    11341 gcagaagtgg tcctgcaact ttatccgcct ccatccagtc tattaattgt tgccgggaag
    11401 ctagagtaag tagttcgcca gttaatagtt tgcgcaacgt tgttgccatt gctacaggca
    11461 tcgtggtgtc acgctcgtcg tttggtatgg cttcattcag ctccggttcc caacgatcaa
    11521 ggcgagttac atgatccccc atgttgtgca aaaaagcggt tagctccttc ggtcctccga
    11581 tcgttgtcag aagtaagttg gccgcagtgt tatcactcat ggttatggca gcactgcata
    11641 attctcttac tgtcatgcca tccgtaagat gcttttctgt gactggtgag tactcaacca
    11701 agtcattctg agaatagtgt atgcggcgac cgagttgctc ttgcccggcg tcaatacggg
    11761 ataataccgc gccacatagc agaactttaa aagtgctcat cattggaaaa cgttcttcgg
    11821 ggcgaaaact ctcaaggatc ttaccgctgt tgagatccag ttcgatgtaa cccactcgtg
    11881 cacccaactg atcttcagca tcttttactt tcaccagcgt ttctgggtga gcaaaaacag
    11941 gaaggcaaaa tgccgcaaaa aagggaataa gggcgacacg gaaatgttga atactcatac
    12001 tcttcctttt tcaatattat tgaagcattt atcagggtta ttgtctcatg agcggataca
    12061 tatttgaatg tatttagaaa aataaacaaa taggggttcc gcgcacattt ccccgaaaag
    12121 tgccacctgg gtccttttca tcacgtgcta taaaaataat tataatttaa attttttaat
    12181 ataaatatat aaattaaaaa tagaaagtaa aaaaagaaat taaagaaaaa atagtttttg
    12241 ttttccgaag atgtaaaaga ctctaggggg atcgccaaca aatactacct tttatcttgc
    12301 tcttcctgct ctcaggtatt aatgccgaat tgtttcatct tgtctgtgta gaagaccaca
    12361 cacgaaaatc ctgtgatttt acattttact tatcgttaat cgaatgtata tctatttaat
    12421 ctgcttttct tgtctaataa atatatatgt aaagtacgct ttttgttgaa attttttaaa
    12481 cctttgttta tttttttttc ttcattccgt aactcttcta ccttctttat ttactttcta
    12541 aaatccaaat acaaaacata aaaataaata aacacagagt aaattcccaa attattccat
    12601 cattaaaaga tacgaggcgc gtgtaagtta caggcaagcg atccgtccta agaaaccatt
    12661 attatcatga cattaaccta taaaaatagg cgtatcacga ggccctttcg tc
//
LOCUS       ScMOX3a-pRS-416_       15347 bp    DNA     circular UNA 14-JAN-2020
DEFINITION  Digestion of ScMOX3a - Fragment 2 inserted into pRS-416 (bases 2071
            to 2066).
ACCESSION   urn.local...2m-7bl7ws0
VERSION     urn.local...2m-7bl7ws0
KEYWORDS    .
SOURCE      
  ORGANISM  .
FEATURES             Location/Qualifiers
     CDS             417..1217
                     /gene="Ura3"
                     /standard_name="Ura3 CDS"
     misc_feature    1483..1789
                     /gene="f1"
                     /standard_name="f1 misc"
     misc_feature    1977..1995
                     /gene="T7 promoter"
                     /standard_name="T7 promoter misc"
     misc_feature    join(1996..>2066,<12520..12571)
                     /gene="MCS"
                     /standard_name="MCS misc"
     misc_feature    2070..2103
                     /note="Geneious type:
                     site_specific_recombination_target_region"
                     /standard_name="loxPsym_3_3_YNL331C"
     promoter        2104..2803
                     /standard_name="pTDH3"
     CDS             2804..4831
                     /standard_name="ALOX1"
     sig_peptide     4766..4792
                     /standard_name="PTS1-pichia"
     sig_peptide     4793..4828
                     /standard_name="PTS1"
     terminator      <4832..5021
                     /standard_name="CYC1t"
     misc_feature    5022..5055
                     /note="Geneious type:
                     site_specific_recombination_target_region"
                     /standard_name="loxPsym_3_3_YNL331C"
     promoter        5056..5475
                     /gene="pTEF1"
                     /standard_name="pTEF1 promoter"
     CDS             5476..7635
                     /standard_name="DAS1"
     sig_peptide     7570..7596
                     /standard_name="PTS1-pichia"
     sig_peptide     7597..7632
                     /standard_name="PTS1"
     terminator      7636..7935
                     /standard_name="PHO5t"
     misc_feature    7936..7969
                     /note="Geneious type:
                     site_specific_recombination_target_region"
                     /standard_name="loxPsym_3_3_YNL331C"
     promoter        7970..8711
                     /standard_name="pSSA1"
     CDS             8712..12281
                     /standard_name="Pastoris PYC1"
     misc_feature    12282..12484
                     /gene="ADH1t"
                     /product="ADH1 terminator"
                     /standard_name="ADH1t misc"
     misc_feature    12485..12518
                     /note="Geneious type:
                     site_specific_recombination_target_region"
                     /standard_name="loxPsym_3_3_YNL331C"
     misc_feature    12520..12523
                     /note="Geneious type: ligation"
                     /standard_name="Ligation"
     misc_feature    12545..12554
                     /note="Geneious type: motif"
                     /standard_name="AleI"
     misc_feature    complement(12572..12591)
                     /gene="T3 promoter"
                     /standard_name="T3 promoter misc"
     misc_feature    12999..13618
                     /gene="pBR322"
                     /standard_name="pBR322 misc"
     misc_feature    13773..14633
                     /gene="AmpR"
                     /standard_name="AmpR misc"
     misc_feature    14675..14703
                     /gene="AmpR promoter"
                     /standard_name="AmpR promoter misc"
     misc_feature    14765..15283
                     /gene="CEN6/ARS4"
                     /standard_name="CEN6/ARS4 misc"
ORIGIN      
        1 tcgcgcgttt cggtgatgac ggtgaaaacc tctgacacat gcagctcccg gagacggtca
       61 cagcttgtct gtaagcggat gccgggagca gacaagcccg tcagggcgcg tcagcgggtg
      121 ttggcgggtg tcggggctgg cttaactatg cggcatcaga gcagattgta ctgagagtgc
      181 accataccac agcttttcaa ttcaattcat catttttttt ttattctttt ttttgatttc
      241 ggtttctttg aaattttttt gattcggtaa tctccgaaca gaaggaagaa cgaaggaagg
      301 agcacagact tagattggta tatatacgca tatgtagtgt tgaagaaaca tgaaattgcc
      361 cagtattctt aacccaactg cacagaacaa aaacctgcag gaaacgaaga taaatcatgt
      421 cgaaagctac atataaggaa cgtgctgcta ctcatcctag tcctgttgct gccaagctat
      481 ttaatatcat gcacgaaaag caaacaaact tgtgtgcttc attggatgtt cgtaccacca
      541 aggaattact ggagttagtt gaagcattag gtcccaaaat ttgtttacta aaaacacatg
      601 tggatatctt gactgatttt tccatggagg gcacagttaa gccgctaaag gcattatccg
      661 ccaagtacaa ttttttactc ttcgaagaca gaaaatttgc tgacattggt aatacagtca
      721 aattgcagta ctctgcgggt gtatacagaa tagcagaatg ggcagacatt acgaatgcac
      781 acggtgtggt gggcccaggt attgttagcg gtttgaagca ggcggcagaa gaagtaacaa
      841 aggaacctag aggccttttg atgttagcag aattgtcatg caagggctcc ctatctactg
      901 gagaatatac taagggtact gttgacattg cgaagagcga caaagatttt gttatcggct
      961 ttattgctca aagagacatg ggtggaagag atgaaggtta cgattggttg attatgacac
     1021 ccggtgtggg tttagatgac aagggagacg cattgggtca acagtataga accgtggatg
     1081 atgtggtctc tacaggatct gacattatta ttgttggaag aggactattt gcaaagggaa
     1141 gggatgctaa ggtagagggt gaacgttaca gaaaagcagg ctgggaagca tatttgagaa
     1201 gatgcggcca gcaaaactaa aaaactgtat tataagtaaa tgcatgtata ctaaactcac
     1261 aaattagagc ttcaatttaa ttatatcagt tattacccta tgcggtgtga aataccgcac
     1321 agatgcgtaa ggagaaaata ccgcatcagg aaattgtaaa cgttaatatt ttgttaaaat
     1381 tcgcgttaaa tttttgttaa atcagctcat tttttaacca ataggccgaa atcggcaaaa
     1441 tcccttataa atcaaaagaa tagaccgaga tagggttgag tgttgttcca gtttggaaca
     1501 agagtccact attaaagaac gtggactcca acgtcaaagg nnnnnnnnnn nnnnnnnnnn
     1561 nnnnnnnnnn nnnnnnnnnn nnnnnnnnnt nnnnnnnnnn nnnnnnnnnn nnnnnnnnnn
     1621 nnnnnnnnnn nnnnnnnnnn nnnnnnnnnn nnnnnnnnnn nnnnnnnnnn nnnnnnnnnn
     1681 ngnnnnnnnn nnnnnnnnnn nnnnnnnnnn nnnnnnnnnn nnnnnnnnnn nnnnnnnnnn
     1741 nnnnnnnnnn nnnnnnnnnn nnnnnnnnnn nnnnnnnnnn nnnnnnnnnn nnnnnnnnnn
     1801 nnnnnncgcg ccattcgcca ttcaggctgc gcaactgttg ggaagggcga tcggtgcggg
     1861 cctcttcgct attacgccag ctggcgaaag ggggatgtgc tgcaaggcga ttaagttggg
     1921 taacgccagg gttttcccag tcacgacgtt gtaaaacgac ggccagtgag cgcgcgtaat
     1981 acgactcact atagggcgaa ttgggtaccg ggccccccct cgaggtcgac ggtatcgata
     2041 agcttgatat cgaattcctg cagcccggga taacttcgta taatgtacat tatacgaagt
     2101 tatgaataaa aaacacgctt tttcagttcg agtttatcat tatcaatact gccatttcaa
     2161 agaatacgta aataattaat agtagtgatt ttcctaactt tatttagtca aaaaattagc
     2221 cttttaattc tgctgtaacc cgtacatgcc caaaataggg ggcgggttac acagaatata
     2281 taacatcgta ggtgtctggg tgaacagttt attcctggca tccactaaat ataatggagc
     2341 ccgcttttta agctggcatc cagaaaaaaa aagaatccca gcaccaaaat attgttttct
     2401 tcaccaacca tcagttcata ggtccattct cttagcgcaa ctacagagaa caggggcaca
     2461 aacaggcaaa aaacgggcac aacctcaatg gagtgatgca acctgcctgg agtaaatgat
     2521 gacacaaggc aattgaccca cgcatgtatc tatctcattt tcttacacct tctattacct
     2581 tctgctctct ctgatttgga aaaagctgaa aaaaaaggtt gaaaccagtt ccctgaaatt
     2641 attcccctac ttgactaata agtatataaa gacggtaggt attgattgta attctgtaaa
     2701 tctatttctt aaacttctta aattctactt ttatagttag tctttttttt agttttaaaa
     2761 caccaagaac ttagtttcga ataaacacac ataaacaaac aaaatggcta ttccagaaga
     2821 attcgacatt ttggttttgg gtggtggttc ttctggttct tgtattgctg gtagattggc
     2881 taacttggac cactctttga aggttggttt gattgaagct ggtgaaaaca acttgaacaa
     2941 cccatgggtt tacttgccag gtatttaccc aagaaacatg aagttggact ctaagactgc
     3001 ttctttctac acttctaacc catctccaca cttgaacggt agaagagcta ttgttccatg
     3061 tgctaacgtt ttgggtggtg gttcttctat taacttcatg atgtacacta gaggttctgc
     3121 ttctgactac gacgacttcc aagctgaagg ttggaagact aaggacttgt tgccattgat
     3181 gaagaagact gaaacttacc aaagagcttg taacaaccca gacattcacg gtttcgaagg
     3241 tccaattaag gtttctttcg gtaactacac ttacccagtt tgtcaagact tcttgagagc
     3301 ttctgaatct caaggtattc catacgttga cgacttggaa gacttggtta ctgctcacgg
     3361 tgctgaacac tggttgaagt ggattaacag agacactggt agaagatctg actctgctca
     3421 cgctttcgtt cactctacta tgagaaacca cgacaacttg tacttgattt gtaacactaa
     3481 ggttgacaag attattgttg aagacggtag agctgctgct gttagaactg ttccatctaa
     3541 gccattgaac ccaaagaagc catctcacaa gatttacaga gctagaaagc aaattgtttt
     3601 gtcttgtggt actatttctt ctccattggt tttgcaaaga tctggtttcg gtgacccaat
     3661 taagttgaga gctgctggtg ttaagccatt ggttaacttg ccaggtgttg gtagaaactt
     3721 ccaagaccac tactgtttct tctctccata cagaattaag ccacaatacg aatctttcga
     3781 cgacttcgtt agaggtgacg ctgaaattca aaagagagtt ttcgaccaat ggtacgctaa
     3841 cggtactggt ccattggcta ctaacggtat tgaagctggt gttaagatta gaccaactcc
     3901 agaagaattg tctcaaatgg acgaatcttt ccaagaaggt tacagagaat acttcgaaga
     3961 caagccagac aagccagtta tgcactactc tattattgct ggtttcttcg gtgaccacac
     4021 taagattcca ccaggtaagt acatgactat gttccacttc ttggaatacc cattctctag
     4081 aggttctatt cacattactt ctccagaccc atacgctgct ccagacttcg acccaggttt
     4141 catgaacgac gaaagagaca tggctccaat ggtttgggct tacaagaagt ctagagaaac
     4201 tgctagaaga atggaccact tcgctggtga agttacttct caccacccat tgttcccata
     4261 ctcttctgaa gctagagctt tggaaatgga cttggaaact tctaacgctt acggtggtcc
     4321 attgaacttg tctgctggtt tggctcacgg ttcttggact caaccattga agaagccaac
     4381 tgctaagaac gaaggtcacg ttacttctaa ccaagttgaa ttgcacccag acattgaata
     4441 cgacgaagaa gacgacaagg ctattgaaaa ctacattaga gaacacactg aaactacttg
     4501 gcactgtttg ggtacttgtt ctattggtcc aagagaaggt tctaagattg ttaagtgggg
     4561 tggtgttttg gaccacagat ctaacgttta cggtgttaag ggtttgaagg ttggtgactt
     4621 gtctgtttgt ccagacaacg ttggttgtaa cacttacact actgctttgt tgattggtga
     4681 aaagactgct actttggttg gtgaagactt gggttactct ggtgaagctt tggacatgac
     4741 tgttccacaa ttcaagttgg gtacttacga aaagactggt ttggctagat tcccagaagc
     4801 tttgattaag tctatgactt ctaagttgta aatccgctct aaccgaaaag gaaggagtta
     4861 gacaacctga agtctaggtc cctatttatt tttttatagt tatgttagta ttaagaacgt
     4921 tatttatatt tcaaattttt cttttttttc tgtacagacg cgtgtacgca tgtaacatta
     4981 tactgaaaac cttgcttgag aaggttttgg gacgctcgaa gataacttcg tataatgtac
     5041 attatacgaa gttatgcaca caccatagct tcaaaatgtt tctactcctt ttttactctt
     5101 ccagattttc tcggactccg cgcatcgccg taccacttca aaacacccaa gcacagcata
     5161 ctaaatttcc cctctttctt cctctagggt gtcgttaatt acccgtacta aaggtttgga
     5221 aaagaaaaaa gagaccgcct cgtttctttt tcttcgtcga aaaaggcaat aaaaattttt
     5281 atcacgtttc tttttcttga aaattttttt ttttgatttt tttctctttc gatgacctcc
     5341 cattgatatt taagttaata aacggtcttc aatttctcaa gtttcagttt catttttctt
     5401 gttctattac aacttttttt acttcttgct cattagaaag aaagcatagc aatctaatct
     5461 aagttttaat tacaaatggc tagaattcca aaggctgttt ctactcaaga cgacattcac
     5521 gaattggtta ttaagacttt cagatgttac gttttggact tggttgaaca atacggtggt
     5581 ggtcacccag gttctgctat gggtatggtt gctattggta ttgctttgtg gaagtaccaa
     5641 atgaagtacg ctccaaacga cccagactac ttcaacagag acagattcgt tttgtctaac
     5701 ggtcacgttt gtttgttcca atacttgttc caacacttga ctggtttgaa ggaaatgact
     5761 gttaagcaat tgcaatctta ccactcttct gactaccact ctttgactcc aggtcaccca
     5821 gaaattgaaa acccagctgt tgaagttact actggtccat tgggtcaagg tatttctaac
     5881 gctgttggta tggctattgg ttctaagaac ttggctgcta cttacaacag accaggtttc
     5941 ccagttgttg acaacactat ttacgctatt gttggtgacg cttgtttgca agaaggtcca
     6001 gctttggaat ctatttcttt ggctggtcac ttggctttgg acaacttgat tgttatttac
     6061 gacaacaacc aagtttgttg tgacggttct gttgacgtta acaacactga agacatttct
     6121 gctaagttca gagctcaaaa ctggaacgtt attgacattg ttgacggttc tagagacgtt
     6181 gctactattg ttaaggctat tgactgggct aaggctgaaa ctgaaagacc aactttgatt
     6241 aacgttagaa ctgaaattgg tcaagactct gctttcggta accaccacgc tgctcacggt
     6301 tctgctttgg gtgaagaagg tattagagaa ttgaagacta agtacggttt caacccagct
     6361 caaaagttct ggttcccaaa ggaagtttac gacttcttcg ctgaaaagcc agctaagggt
     6421 gacgaattgg ttaagaactg gaagaagttg gttgactctt acgttaagga atacccaaga
     6481 gaaggtcaag aattcttgtc tagagttaga ggtgaattgc caaagaactg gagaacttac
     6541 attccacaag acaagccaac tgaaccaact gctactagaa cttctgctag agaaattgtt
     6601 agagctttgg gtaagaactt gccacaagtt attgctggtt ctggtgactt gtctgtttct
     6661 attttgttga actgggacgg tgttaagtac ttcttcaacc caaagttgca aactttctgt
     6721 ggtttgggtg gtgactactc tggtagatac attgaattcg gtattagaga acactctatg
     6781 tgtgctattg ctaacggttt ggctgcttac aacaagggta ctttcttgcc aattacttct
     6841 actttctaca tgttctactt gtacgctgct ccagctttga gaatggctgc tttgcaagaa
     6901 ttgaaggcta ttcacattgc tactcacgac tctattggtg ctggtgaaga cggtccaact
     6961 caccaaccaa ttgctttgtc ttctttgttc agagctatgc caaacttcta ctacatgaga
     7021 ccagctgacg ctactgaagt tgctgctttg ttcgaagttg ctgttgaatt ggaacactct
     7081 actttgttgt ctttgtctag acacgaagtt gaccaatacc caggtaagac ttctgctcaa
     7141 ggtgctaaga gaggtggtta cgttgttgaa gactgtgaag gtaagccaga cgttcaattg
     7201 attggtactg gttctgaatt ggaattcgct attaagactg ctagattgtt gagacaacaa
     7261 aagggttgga aggttagagt tttgtctttc ccatgtcaaa gattgttcga cgaacaatct
     7321 attacttaca gaagatctgt tttgagaaga ggtgaagttc caactgttgt tgttgaagct
     7381 tacgttgctt acggttggga aagatacgct actgctggtt acactatgaa cactttcggt
     7441 aagtctttgc cagttgaaga cgtttacaag tacttcggtt acactccaga aaagattggt
     7501 gaaagagttg ttcaatacgt taactctatt aaggcttctc cacaaatttt gtacgaattc
     7561 cacgacttga agggtaagcc aaagcacgac aagttgccag aagctttgat taagtctatg
     7621 acttctaagt tgtaattttg tataactaaa taatattgga aactaaatac gaatacccaa
     7681 attttttatc taaattttgc cgaaagatta aaatctgcag agatatccga aacaggtaaa
     7741 tggatgtttc aatccctgta gtcagtcagg aacccatatt atattacagt attagtcgcc
     7801 gcttaggcac gcctttaatt agcaaaatca aaccttaagt gcatatgccg tataagggaa
     7861 actcaaagaa ctggcatcgc aaaaatgaaa aaaaggaaga gtgaaaaaaa aaaaattcaa
     7921 aagaaattta ctaaaataac ttcgtataat gtacattata cgaagttatt atgtgtgtat
     7981 atattcggtt ggactcttca gtgctgaaag gtagaaagca tgaggtaaaa agataaagag
     8041 tagaaggaaa aaaaaaagaa ccaactaaat atagtgggta gataacctta aactatttat
     8101 ttagaggcga caatgtgaaa aattttttct tcaaaggctc ggttgtcgac aaattgttac
     8161 gttgtgcttt gatttctaaa gcgcttcttc acctgcaggt tctgagccct aagaaaaaaa
     8221 atttccttgg ttgaaaatgg cggaaaaaaa aaattcagaa aaagaaataa agcacgtgtg
     8281 cgcggtgtgt ggatgatggt ttcatcattg tcaacggcat tttcgttctt gtggattgtt
     8341 gtaaactttc cagaacattc tagaaagaaa gcacacggaa cgtttagaag ctgtcatttg
     8401 cgttttttct ccagatttta gttgagaaag taattaaatt attcttcttt ttccagaacg
     8461 ttccatcggc ggcaaaaggg agagaaagaa cccaaaaaga aggggggcca tttagattag
     8521 ctgatcgttt cgaggacttc aaggttatat aaggggtgga ttgatgtatc ttcgagaagg
     8581 gattgagttg tagtttcgtt tcccaattct tacttaagtt gttttatttt ctctatttgt
     8641 aagataagca catcaaaaga aaagtaatca agtattacaa gaaacaaaaa ttcaagtaaa
     8701 taacagataa tatggctgaa gaagactact tgccagttta ccaattgaga agagactctt
     8761 ctttgttggg tactatgaac aagattttgg ttgctaacag aggtgaaatt ccaattagaa
     8821 ttttcagaac tgctcacgaa ttgtctatga acactgttgc tatttactct cacgaagaca
     8881 gattgtctat gcacagattg aaggctgacg aagcttacgt tattggtgaa agaggtcaat
     8941 actctccagt tcaagcttac ttggctattg acgaaattat taagattgct gttaagcaca
     9001 acgttaacat gattcaccca ggttacggtt tctgttctga aaactctgaa ttcgctagaa
     9061 aggttgaaga aaacggtatt ttgtgggttg gtccatctga cactgttatt gacgctgttg
     9121 gtgacaaggt ttctgctaga aacttggctt acgctgctaa cgttccaact gttccaggta
     9181 ctccaggtcc aattgaagac gttgctcaag ctactgcttt cgttgaagaa tacggttacc
     9241 cagttattat taaggctgct ttcggtggtg gtggtagagg tatgagagtt gttagagaag
     9301 gtgacgacat tgaagacgct ttcttgagag cttcttctga agctaagact gctttcggta
     9361 acggtactgt tttcattgaa agattcttgg acaagccaaa gcacattgaa gttcaattgt
     9421 tggctgacaa ctacggtaac gttattcact tgttcgaaag agactgttct gttcaaagaa
     9481 gacaccaaaa ggttgctaga aactgttctg ctaagacttt gccagttgaa gttagaaacg
     9541 ctattttgaa cgacgctgtt aagttggcta agactgctaa ctacagaaac gctggtactg
     9601 ctgaattctt ggttgactct caaaacagac actacttcat tgaaattaac ccaagaattc
     9661 aagttgaaca cactattact gaagaaatta ctggtgttga cattgttgct gctcaaattc
     9721 aaattgctgc tggtgcttct ttggaacaat tgggtttgtt gcaagaaaag attactacta
     9781 gaggtttcgc tattcaatgt agaattacta ctgaagaccc aactaagaac ttccaaccag
     9841 acactggtaa gattgaagtt tacagatctt ctggtggtaa cggtgttaga ttggacggtg
     9901 gtaacggttt cgctggtgct gttatttctc cacactacga ctctatgttg gttaagtgtt
     9961 ctacttctgg ttctaactac gaaattagaa gaagaaagat gattagagct ttggttgaat
    10021 tcagaattag aggtgttaag actaacattc cattcttgtt ggctttgttg actcacccag
    10081 ttttcatgac ttctgaatgt tggactactt tcattgacga cactccagaa ttgttcaaga
    10141 ttttgacttc tcaaaacaga gctcaaaagt tgttggctta cttgggtgac ttggctgtta
    10201 acggttcttc tattaagggt caaattggtt tgccaaagtt gcacaaggaa gctgacattc
    10261 catctattac tgacattaac ggtgacgtta ttgacgtttc tattccacca ccagacggtt
    10321 ggagacaatt cttgttggaa aagggtccag aacaattcgc tcaacaagtt agagctttcc
    10381 caggtttgat gattatggac actacttgga gagacgctca ccaatctttg ttggctacta
    10441 gagttagaac tcacgacttg ttgaacattg ctccagctac ttcttacgct ttgcaccacg
    10501 ctttcgcttt ggaatgttgg ggtggtgcta ctttcgacgt ttctatgaga ttcttgcacg
    10561 aagacccatg gcaaagattg agaaagttga gaaaggctgt tccaaacatt ccattctcta
    10621 tgttgttgag aggtggtaac ggtgttgctt actactcttt gccagacaac gctattgacc
    10681 acttcttgaa gcaagctaag gacactggtg ttgacgtttt cagagttttc gacgctttga
    10741 acgacattga acaattgaag gttggtgttg acgctgttaa gaaggctggt ggtgttgttg
    10801 aagctactat gtgttactct ggtgacatgt tgaagccagg taagaagtac aacttggaat
    10861 actacattaa cttggctact gaaattgttg aaatgggtac tcacattttg gctgttaagg
    10921 acatggctgg tactttgaag ccaactgctg ctaagcaatt gatttctgct ttgagaagaa
    10981 agttcccatc tttgccaatt cacgttcaca ctcacgactc tgctggtact ggtgttgctt
    11041 ctatggttgc ttgtgctaga gctggtgctg acgttgttac tgttagagtt aactctatgt
    11101 ctggtatgac ttctcaacca tctatgtctg ctttcattgc ttctttggac ggtgaaattg
    11161 aaactggtat tccagaagct aacgctagag aaattgacgc ttactgggct gaaatgagat
    11221 tgttgtactc ttgtttcgaa gctgacttga agggtccaga cccagaagtt taccaacacg
    11281 aaattccagg tggtcaattg actaacttgt tgttccaagc tcaacaagtt ggtttgggtg
    11341 aaaagtgggt tgaaactaag aaggcttacg aagctgctaa cagattgttg ggtgacattg
    11401 ttaaggttac tccaacttct aaggttgttg gtgacttggc tcaattcatg gtttctaaca
    11461 agttgtcttc tgaagacgtt gaaagattgg cttctgaatt ggacttccca gactctgttt
    11521 tggacttctt cgaaggtttg atgggtactc catacggtgg tttcccagaa ccattgagaa
    11581 ctaacgttat ttctggtaag agaagaaagt tgacttctag accaggtttg actttggaac
    11641 catacaacat tccagctatt agagaagact tggaagctag attctctaag gttactgaaa
    11701 acgacgttgc ttcttacaac atgtacccaa aggtttacga agcttacaag aagcaacaag
    11761 aattgtacgg tgacttgtct gttttgccaa ctagaaactt cttgtctcca ccaaagattg
    11821 acgaagaaag acacgttact attgttacta ttgaaactag aaagactttg attattaagt
    11881 gtatggctga aggtgaattg tctcaatctt ctggtactag agaagtttac ttcgaattga
    11941 acggtgaaat gagaaaggtt actgttgaag acaagaacgg tgctgttgaa actattacta
    12001 gaccaaaggc tgacgctcac aacccaaacg aaattggtgc tccaatggct ggtgttgttg
    12061 ttgaagttag agttcacgaa aacggtgaag ttaagaaggg tgacccaatt gctgttttgt
    12121 ctgctatgaa gatggaaatg gttatttctt ctccagttgc tggtagaatt ggtcaaattg
    12181 ctgttaagga aaacgactct gttgacgctt ctgacttgat tccaaagtct tctagattgt
    12241 ctaagttgtt gatgttcatt attttgatta ttttgtacta acacttctaa ataagcgaat
    12301 ttcttatgat ttatgatttt tattattaaa taagttataa aaaaaataag tgtatacaaa
    12361 ttttaaagtg actcttaggt tttaaaacga aaattcttat tcttgagtaa ctctttcctg
    12421 taggtcaggt tgctttctca ggtatagtat gaggtcgctc ttattgacca cacctctacc
    12481 ggcaataact tcgtataatg tacattatac gaagttatgg atccactagt tctagagcgg
    12541 ccgccaccgc ggtggagctc cagcttttgt tccctttagt gagggttaat tgcgcgcttg
    12601 gcgtaatcat ggtcatagct gtttcctgtg tgaaattgtt atccgctcac aattccacac
    12661 aacataggag ccggaagcat aaagtgtaaa gcctggggtg cctaatgagt gaggtaactc
    12721 acattaattg cgttgcgctc actgcccgct ttccagtcgg gaaacctgtc gtgccagctg
    12781 cattaatgaa tcggccaacg cgcggggaga ggcggtttgc gtattgggcg ctcttccgct
    12841 tcctcgctca ctgactcgct gcgctcggtc gttcggctgc ggcgagcggt atcagctcac
    12901 tcaaaggcgg taatacggtt atccacagaa tcaggggata acgcaggaaa gaacatgtga
    12961 gcaaaaggcc agcaaaaggc caggaaccgt aaaaaggccg cgttgctggc gtttttccat
    13021 aggctccgcc cccctgacga gcatcacaaa aatcgacgct caagtcagag gtggcgaaac
    13081 ccgacaggac tataaagata ccaggcgttt ccccctggaa gctccctcgt gcgctctcct
    13141 gttccgaccc tgccgcttac cggatacctg tccgcctttc tcccttcggg aagcgtggcg
    13201 ctttctcata gctcacgctg taggtatctc agttcggtgt aggtcgttcg ctccaagctg
    13261 ggctgtgtgc acgaaccccc cgttcagccc gaccgctgcg ccttatccgg taactatcgt
    13321 cttgagtcca acccggtaag acacgactta tcgccactgg cagcagccac tggtaacagg
    13381 attagcagag cgaggtatgt aggcggtgct acagagttct tgaagtggtg gcctaactac
    13441 ggctacacta gaaggacagt atttggtatc tgcgctctgc tgaagccagt taccttcgga
    13501 aaaagagttg gtagctcttg atccggcaaa caaaccaccg ctggtagcgg tggttttttt
    13561 gtttgcaagc agcagattac gcgcagaaaa aaaggatctc aagaagatcc tttgatcttt
    13621 tctacggggt ctgacgctca gtggaacgaa aactcacgtt aagggatttt ggtcatgaga
    13681 ttatcaaaaa ggatcttcac ctagatcctt ttaaattaaa aatgaagttt taaatcaatc
    13741 taaagtatat atgagtaaac ttggtctgac agttaccaat gcttaatcag tgaggcacct
    13801 atctcagcga tctgtctatt tcgttcatcc atagttgcct gactccccgt cgtgtagata
    13861 actacgatac gggagggctt accatctggc cccagtgctg caatgatacc gcgagaccca
    13921 cgctcaccgg ctccagattt atcagcaata aaccagccag ccggaagggc cgagcgcaga
    13981 agtggtcctg caactttatc cgcctccatc cagtctatta attgttgccg ggaagctaga
    14041 gtaagtagtt cgccagttaa tagtttgcgc aacgttgttg ccattgctac aggcatcgtg
    14101 gtgtcacgct cgtcgtttgg tatggcttca ttcagctccg gttcccaacg atcaaggcga
    14161 gttacatgat cccccatgtt gtgcaaaaaa gcggttagct ccttcggtcc tccgatcgtt
    14221 gtcagaagta agttggccgc agtgttatca ctcatggtta tggcagcact gcataattct
    14281 cttactgtca tgccatccgt aagatgcttt tctgtgactg gtgagtactc aaccaagtca
    14341 ttctgagaat agtgtatgcg gcgaccgagt tgctcttgcc cggcgtcaat acgggataat
    14401 accgcgccac atagcagaac tttaaaagtg ctcatcattg gaaaacgttc ttcggggcga
    14461 aaactctcaa ggatcttacc gctgttgaga tccagttcga tgtaacccac tcgtgcaccc
    14521 aactgatctt cagcatcttt tactttcacc agcgtttctg ggtgagcaaa aacaggaagg
    14581 caaaatgccg caaaaaaggg aataagggcg acacggaaat gttgaatact catactcttc
    14641 ctttttcaat attattgaag catttatcag ggttattgtc tcatgagcgg atacatattt
    14701 gaatgtattt agaaaaataa acaaataggg gttccgcgca catttccccg aaaagtgcca
    14761 cctgggtcct tttcatcacg tgctataaaa ataattataa tttaaatttt ttaatataaa
    14821 tatataaatt aaaaatagaa agtaaaaaaa gaaattaaag aaaaaatagt ttttgttttc
    14881 cgaagatgta aaagactcta gggggatcgc caacaaatac taccttttat cttgctcttc
    14941 ctgctctcag gtattaatgc cgaattgttt catcttgtct gtgtagaaga ccacacacga
    15001 aaatcctgtg attttacatt ttacttatcg ttaatcgaat gtatatctat ttaatctgct
    15061 tttcttgtct aataaatata tatgtaaagt acgctttttg ttgaaatttt ttaaaccttt
    15121 gtttattttt ttttcttcat tccgtaactc ttctaccttc tttatttact ttctaaaatc
    15181 caaatacaaa acataaaaat aaataaacac agagtaaatt cccaaattat tccatcatta
    15241 aaagatacga ggcgcgtgta agttacaggc aagcgatccg tcctaagaaa ccattattat
    15301 catgacatta acctataaaa ataggcgtat cacgaggccc tttcgtc
//
LOCUS       ScMOX3a-SFA1-pRS-416_       17438 bp    DNA     circular UNA 14-JAN-2020
DEFINITION  Digestion of ScMOX3a - Fragment 2 inserted into pRS-416 (bases 2071
            to 2066).
ACCESSION   urn.local...i-bfr418w
VERSION     urn.local...i-bfr418w
KEYWORDS    .
SOURCE      
  ORGANISM  .
FEATURES             Location/Qualifiers
     CDS             417..1217
                     /gene="Ura3"
                     /standard_name="Ura3 CDS"
     misc_feature    1483..1789
                     /gene="f1"
                     /standard_name="f1 misc"
     misc_feature    1977..1995
                     /gene="T7 promoter"
                     /standard_name="T7 promoter misc"
     misc_feature    join(1996..>2066,<12520..14662)
                     /gene="MCS"
                     /standard_name="MCS misc"
     misc_feature    2070..2103
                     /note="Geneious type:
                     site_specific_recombination_target_region"
                     /standard_name="loxPsym_3_3_YNL331C"
     promoter        2104..2803
                     /standard_name="pTDH3"
     CDS             2804..4831
                     /standard_name="ALOX1"
     sig_peptide     4766..4792
                     /standard_name="PTS1-pichia"
     sig_peptide     4793..4828
                     /standard_name="PTS1"
     terminator      <4832..5021
                     /standard_name="CYC1t"
     misc_feature    5022..5055
                     /note="Geneious type:
                     site_specific_recombination_target_region"
                     /standard_name="loxPsym_3_3_YNL331C"
     promoter        5056..5475
                     /gene="pTEF1"
                     /standard_name="pTEF1 promoter"
     CDS             5476..7635
                     /standard_name="DAS1"
     sig_peptide     7570..7596
                     /standard_name="PTS1-pichia"
     sig_peptide     7597..7632
                     /standard_name="PTS1"
     terminator      7636..7935
                     /standard_name="PHO5t"
     misc_feature    7936..7969
                     /note="Geneious type:
                     site_specific_recombination_target_region"
                     /standard_name="loxPsym_3_3_YNL331C"
     promoter        7970..8711
                     /standard_name="pSSA1"
     CDS             8712..12281
                     /standard_name="Pastoris PYC1"
     misc_feature    12282..12484
                     /gene="ADH1t"
                     /product="ADH1 terminator"
                     /standard_name="ADH1t misc"
     misc_feature    12485..12518
                     /note="Geneious type:
                     site_specific_recombination_target_region"
                     /standard_name="loxPsym_3_3_YNL331C"
     misc_feature    12520..12523
                     /note="Geneious type: ligation"
                     /standard_name="Ligation"
     promoter        12550..13249
                     /standard_name="pTDH3"
     misc_feature    12550
                     /note="Geneious type: mismatch"
                     /standard_name="C/G"
     misc_feature    12551
                     /note="Geneious type: mismatch"
                     /standard_name="T/C"
     misc_feature    12552
                     /note="Geneious type: mismatch"
                     /standard_name="T/C"
     misc_feature    12554
                     /note="Geneious type: mismatch"
                     /standard_name="T/C"
     misc_feature    12555
                     /note="Geneious type: mismatch"
                     /standard_name="T/C"
     CDS             13250..14410
                     /standard_name="SFA1"
     terminator      14411..14640
                     /standard_name="SFA1 terminator"
     misc_feature    complement(14663..14682)
                     /gene="T3 promoter"
                     /standard_name="T3 promoter misc"
     misc_feature    15090..15709
                     /gene="pBR322"
                     /standard_name="pBR322 misc"
     misc_feature    15864..16724
                     /gene="AmpR"
                     /standard_name="AmpR misc"
     misc_feature    16766..16794
                     /gene="AmpR promoter"
                     /standard_name="AmpR promoter misc"
     misc_feature    16856..17374
                     /gene="CEN6/ARS4"
                     /standard_name="CEN6/ARS4 misc"
ORIGIN      
        1 tcgcgcgttt cggtgatgac ggtgaaaacc tctgacacat gcagctcccg gagacggtca
       61 cagcttgtct gtaagcggat gccgggagca gacaagcccg tcagggcgcg tcagcgggtg
      121 ttggcgggtg tcggggctgg cttaactatg cggcatcaga gcagattgta ctgagagtgc
      181 accataccac agcttttcaa ttcaattcat catttttttt ttattctttt ttttgatttc
      241 ggtttctttg aaattttttt gattcggtaa tctccgaaca gaaggaagaa cgaaggaagg
      301 agcacagact tagattggta tatatacgca tatgtagtgt tgaagaaaca tgaaattgcc
      361 cagtattctt aacccaactg cacagaacaa aaacctgcag gaaacgaaga taaatcatgt
      421 cgaaagctac atataaggaa cgtgctgcta ctcatcctag tcctgttgct gccaagctat
      481 ttaatatcat gcacgaaaag caaacaaact tgtgtgcttc attggatgtt cgtaccacca
      541 aggaattact ggagttagtt gaagcattag gtcccaaaat ttgtttacta aaaacacatg
      601 tggatatctt gactgatttt tccatggagg gcacagttaa gccgctaaag gcattatccg
      661 ccaagtacaa ttttttactc ttcgaagaca gaaaatttgc tgacattggt aatacagtca
      721 aattgcagta ctctgcgggt gtatacagaa tagcagaatg ggcagacatt acgaatgcac
      781 acggtgtggt gggcccaggt attgttagcg gtttgaagca ggcggcagaa gaagtaacaa
      841 aggaacctag aggccttttg atgttagcag aattgtcatg caagggctcc ctatctactg
      901 gagaatatac taagggtact gttgacattg cgaagagcga caaagatttt gttatcggct
      961 ttattgctca aagagacatg ggtggaagag atgaaggtta cgattggttg attatgacac
     1021 ccggtgtggg tttagatgac aagggagacg cattgggtca acagtataga accgtggatg
     1081 atgtggtctc tacaggatct gacattatta ttgttggaag aggactattt gcaaagggaa
     1141 gggatgctaa ggtagagggt gaacgttaca gaaaagcagg ctgggaagca tatttgagaa
     1201 gatgcggcca gcaaaactaa aaaactgtat tataagtaaa tgcatgtata ctaaactcac
     1261 aaattagagc ttcaatttaa ttatatcagt tattacccta tgcggtgtga aataccgcac
     1321 agatgcgtaa ggagaaaata ccgcatcagg aaattgtaaa cgttaatatt ttgttaaaat
     1381 tcgcgttaaa tttttgttaa atcagctcat tttttaacca ataggccgaa atcggcaaaa
     1441 tcccttataa atcaaaagaa tagaccgaga tagggttgag tgttgttcca gtttggaaca
     1501 agagtccact attaaagaac gtggactcca acgtcaaagg nnnnnnnnnn nnnnnnnnnn
     1561 nnnnnnnnnn nnnnnnnnnn nnnnnnnnnt nnnnnnnnnn nnnnnnnnnn nnnnnnnnnn
     1621 nnnnnnnnnn nnnnnnnnnn nnnnnnnnnn nnnnnnnnnn nnnnnnnnnn nnnnnnnnnn
     1681 ngnnnnnnnn nnnnnnnnnn nnnnnnnnnn nnnnnnnnnn nnnnnnnnnn nnnnnnnnnn
     1741 nnnnnnnnnn nnnnnnnnnn nnnnnnnnnn nnnnnnnnnn nnnnnnnnnn nnnnnnnnnn
     1801 nnnnnncgcg ccattcgcca ttcaggctgc gcaactgttg ggaagggcga tcggtgcggg
     1861 cctcttcgct attacgccag ctggcgaaag ggggatgtgc tgcaaggcga ttaagttggg
     1921 taacgccagg gttttcccag tcacgacgtt gtaaaacgac ggccagtgag cgcgcgtaat
     1981 acgactcact atagggcgaa ttgggtaccg ggccccccct cgaggtcgac ggtatcgata
     2041 agcttgatat cgaattcctg cagcccggga taacttcgta taatgtacat tatacgaagt
     2101 tatgaataaa aaacacgctt tttcagttcg agtttatcat tatcaatact gccatttcaa
     2161 agaatacgta aataattaat agtagtgatt ttcctaactt tatttagtca aaaaattagc
     2221 cttttaattc tgctgtaacc cgtacatgcc caaaataggg ggcgggttac acagaatata
     2281 taacatcgta ggtgtctggg tgaacagttt attcctggca tccactaaat ataatggagc
     2341 ccgcttttta agctggcatc cagaaaaaaa aagaatccca gcaccaaaat attgttttct
     2401 tcaccaacca tcagttcata ggtccattct cttagcgcaa ctacagagaa caggggcaca
     2461 aacaggcaaa aaacgggcac aacctcaatg gagtgatgca acctgcctgg agtaaatgat
     2521 gacacaaggc aattgaccca cgcatgtatc tatctcattt tcttacacct tctattacct
     2581 tctgctctct ctgatttgga aaaagctgaa aaaaaaggtt gaaaccagtt ccctgaaatt
     2641 attcccctac ttgactaata agtatataaa gacggtaggt attgattgta attctgtaaa
     2701 tctatttctt aaacttctta aattctactt ttatagttag tctttttttt agttttaaaa
     2761 caccaagaac ttagtttcga ataaacacac ataaacaaac aaaatggcta ttccagaaga
     2821 attcgacatt ttggttttgg gtggtggttc ttctggttct tgtattgctg gtagattggc
     2881 taacttggac cactctttga aggttggttt gattgaagct ggtgaaaaca acttgaacaa
     2941 cccatgggtt tacttgccag gtatttaccc aagaaacatg aagttggact ctaagactgc
     3001 ttctttctac acttctaacc catctccaca cttgaacggt agaagagcta ttgttccatg
     3061 tgctaacgtt ttgggtggtg gttcttctat taacttcatg atgtacacta gaggttctgc
     3121 ttctgactac gacgacttcc aagctgaagg ttggaagact aaggacttgt tgccattgat
     3181 gaagaagact gaaacttacc aaagagcttg taacaaccca gacattcacg gtttcgaagg
     3241 tccaattaag gtttctttcg gtaactacac ttacccagtt tgtcaagact tcttgagagc
     3301 ttctgaatct caaggtattc catacgttga cgacttggaa gacttggtta ctgctcacgg
     3361 tgctgaacac tggttgaagt ggattaacag agacactggt agaagatctg actctgctca
     3421 cgctttcgtt cactctacta tgagaaacca cgacaacttg tacttgattt gtaacactaa
     3481 ggttgacaag attattgttg aagacggtag agctgctgct gttagaactg ttccatctaa
     3541 gccattgaac ccaaagaagc catctcacaa gatttacaga gctagaaagc aaattgtttt
     3601 gtcttgtggt actatttctt ctccattggt tttgcaaaga tctggtttcg gtgacccaat
     3661 taagttgaga gctgctggtg ttaagccatt ggttaacttg ccaggtgttg gtagaaactt
     3721 ccaagaccac tactgtttct tctctccata cagaattaag ccacaatacg aatctttcga
     3781 cgacttcgtt agaggtgacg ctgaaattca aaagagagtt ttcgaccaat ggtacgctaa
     3841 cggtactggt ccattggcta ctaacggtat tgaagctggt gttaagatta gaccaactcc
     3901 agaagaattg tctcaaatgg acgaatcttt ccaagaaggt tacagagaat acttcgaaga
     3961 caagccagac aagccagtta tgcactactc tattattgct ggtttcttcg gtgaccacac
     4021 taagattcca ccaggtaagt acatgactat gttccacttc ttggaatacc cattctctag
     4081 aggttctatt cacattactt ctccagaccc atacgctgct ccagacttcg acccaggttt
     4141 catgaacgac gaaagagaca tggctccaat ggtttgggct tacaagaagt ctagagaaac
     4201 tgctagaaga atggaccact tcgctggtga agttacttct caccacccat tgttcccata
     4261 ctcttctgaa gctagagctt tggaaatgga cttggaaact tctaacgctt acggtggtcc
     4321 attgaacttg tctgctggtt tggctcacgg ttcttggact caaccattga agaagccaac
     4381 tgctaagaac gaaggtcacg ttacttctaa ccaagttgaa ttgcacccag acattgaata
     4441 cgacgaagaa gacgacaagg ctattgaaaa ctacattaga gaacacactg aaactacttg
     4501 gcactgtttg ggtacttgtt ctattggtcc aagagaaggt tctaagattg ttaagtgggg
     4561 tggtgttttg gaccacagat ctaacgttta cggtgttaag ggtttgaagg ttggtgactt
     4621 gtctgtttgt ccagacaacg ttggttgtaa cacttacact actgctttgt tgattggtga
     4681 aaagactgct actttggttg gtgaagactt gggttactct ggtgaagctt tggacatgac
     4741 tgttccacaa ttcaagttgg gtacttacga aaagactggt ttggctagat tcccagaagc
     4801 tttgattaag tctatgactt ctaagttgta aatccgctct aaccgaaaag gaaggagtta
     4861 gacaacctga agtctaggtc cctatttatt tttttatagt tatgttagta ttaagaacgt
     4921 tatttatatt tcaaattttt cttttttttc tgtacagacg cgtgtacgca tgtaacatta
     4981 tactgaaaac cttgcttgag aaggttttgg gacgctcgaa gataacttcg tataatgtac
     5041 attatacgaa gttatgcaca caccatagct tcaaaatgtt tctactcctt ttttactctt
     5101 ccagattttc tcggactccg cgcatcgccg taccacttca aaacacccaa gcacagcata
     5161 ctaaatttcc cctctttctt cctctagggt gtcgttaatt acccgtacta aaggtttgga
     5221 aaagaaaaaa gagaccgcct cgtttctttt tcttcgtcga aaaaggcaat aaaaattttt
     5281 atcacgtttc tttttcttga aaattttttt ttttgatttt tttctctttc gatgacctcc
     5341 cattgatatt taagttaata aacggtcttc aatttctcaa gtttcagttt catttttctt
     5401 gttctattac aacttttttt acttcttgct cattagaaag aaagcatagc aatctaatct
     5461 aagttttaat tacaaatggc tagaattcca aaggctgttt ctactcaaga cgacattcac
     5521 gaattggtta ttaagacttt cagatgttac gttttggact tggttgaaca atacggtggt
     5581 ggtcacccag gttctgctat gggtatggtt gctattggta ttgctttgtg gaagtaccaa
     5641 atgaagtacg ctccaaacga cccagactac ttcaacagag acagattcgt tttgtctaac
     5701 ggtcacgttt gtttgttcca atacttgttc caacacttga ctggtttgaa ggaaatgact
     5761 gttaagcaat tgcaatctta ccactcttct gactaccact ctttgactcc aggtcaccca
     5821 gaaattgaaa acccagctgt tgaagttact actggtccat tgggtcaagg tatttctaac
     5881 gctgttggta tggctattgg ttctaagaac ttggctgcta cttacaacag accaggtttc
     5941 ccagttgttg acaacactat ttacgctatt gttggtgacg cttgtttgca agaaggtcca
     6001 gctttggaat ctatttcttt ggctggtcac ttggctttgg acaacttgat tgttatttac
     6061 gacaacaacc aagtttgttg tgacggttct gttgacgtta acaacactga agacatttct
     6121 gctaagttca gagctcaaaa ctggaacgtt attgacattg ttgacggttc tagagacgtt
     6181 gctactattg ttaaggctat tgactgggct aaggctgaaa ctgaaagacc aactttgatt
     6241 aacgttagaa ctgaaattgg tcaagactct gctttcggta accaccacgc tgctcacggt
     6301 tctgctttgg gtgaagaagg tattagagaa ttgaagacta agtacggttt caacccagct
     6361 caaaagttct ggttcccaaa ggaagtttac gacttcttcg ctgaaaagcc agctaagggt
     6421 gacgaattgg ttaagaactg gaagaagttg gttgactctt acgttaagga atacccaaga
     6481 gaaggtcaag aattcttgtc tagagttaga ggtgaattgc caaagaactg gagaacttac
     6541 attccacaag acaagccaac tgaaccaact gctactagaa cttctgctag agaaattgtt
     6601 agagctttgg gtaagaactt gccacaagtt attgctggtt ctggtgactt gtctgtttct
     6661 attttgttga actgggacgg tgttaagtac ttcttcaacc caaagttgca aactttctgt
     6721 ggtttgggtg gtgactactc tggtagatac attgaattcg gtattagaga acactctatg
     6781 tgtgctattg ctaacggttt ggctgcttac aacaagggta ctttcttgcc aattacttct
     6841 actttctaca tgttctactt gtacgctgct ccagctttga gaatggctgc tttgcaagaa
     6901 ttgaaggcta ttcacattgc tactcacgac tctattggtg ctggtgaaga cggtccaact
     6961 caccaaccaa ttgctttgtc ttctttgttc agagctatgc caaacttcta ctacatgaga
     7021 ccagctgacg ctactgaagt tgctgctttg ttcgaagttg ctgttgaatt ggaacactct
     7081 actttgttgt ctttgtctag acacgaagtt gaccaatacc caggtaagac ttctgctcaa
     7141 ggtgctaaga gaggtggtta cgttgttgaa gactgtgaag gtaagccaga cgttcaattg
     7201 attggtactg gttctgaatt ggaattcgct attaagactg ctagattgtt gagacaacaa
     7261 aagggttgga aggttagagt tttgtctttc ccatgtcaaa gattgttcga cgaacaatct
     7321 attacttaca gaagatctgt tttgagaaga ggtgaagttc caactgttgt tgttgaagct
     7381 tacgttgctt acggttggga aagatacgct actgctggtt acactatgaa cactttcggt
     7441 aagtctttgc cagttgaaga cgtttacaag tacttcggtt acactccaga aaagattggt
     7501 gaaagagttg ttcaatacgt taactctatt aaggcttctc cacaaatttt gtacgaattc
     7561 cacgacttga agggtaagcc aaagcacgac aagttgccag aagctttgat taagtctatg
     7621 acttctaagt tgtaattttg tataactaaa taatattgga aactaaatac gaatacccaa
     7681 attttttatc taaattttgc cgaaagatta aaatctgcag agatatccga aacaggtaaa
     7741 tggatgtttc aatccctgta gtcagtcagg aacccatatt atattacagt attagtcgcc
     7801 gcttaggcac gcctttaatt agcaaaatca aaccttaagt gcatatgccg tataagggaa
     7861 actcaaagaa ctggcatcgc aaaaatgaaa aaaaggaaga gtgaaaaaaa aaaaattcaa
     7921 aagaaattta ctaaaataac ttcgtataat gtacattata cgaagttatt atgtgtgtat
     7981 atattcggtt ggactcttca gtgctgaaag gtagaaagca tgaggtaaaa agataaagag
     8041 tagaaggaaa aaaaaaagaa ccaactaaat atagtgggta gataacctta aactatttat
     8101 ttagaggcga caatgtgaaa aattttttct tcaaaggctc ggttgtcgac aaattgttac
     8161 gttgtgcttt gatttctaaa gcgcttcttc acctgcaggt tctgagccct aagaaaaaaa
     8221 atttccttgg ttgaaaatgg cggaaaaaaa aaattcagaa aaagaaataa agcacgtgtg
     8281 cgcggtgtgt ggatgatggt ttcatcattg tcaacggcat tttcgttctt gtggattgtt
     8341 gtaaactttc cagaacattc tagaaagaaa gcacacggaa cgtttagaag ctgtcatttg
     8401 cgttttttct ccagatttta gttgagaaag taattaaatt attcttcttt ttccagaacg
     8461 ttccatcggc ggcaaaaggg agagaaagaa cccaaaaaga aggggggcca tttagattag
     8521 ctgatcgttt cgaggacttc aaggttatat aaggggtgga ttgatgtatc ttcgagaagg
     8581 gattgagttg tagtttcgtt tcccaattct tacttaagtt gttttatttt ctctatttgt
     8641 aagataagca catcaaaaga aaagtaatca agtattacaa gaaacaaaaa ttcaagtaaa
     8701 taacagataa tatggctgaa gaagactact tgccagttta ccaattgaga agagactctt
     8761 ctttgttggg tactatgaac aagattttgg ttgctaacag aggtgaaatt ccaattagaa
     8821 ttttcagaac tgctcacgaa ttgtctatga acactgttgc tatttactct cacgaagaca
     8881 gattgtctat gcacagattg aaggctgacg aagcttacgt tattggtgaa agaggtcaat
     8941 actctccagt tcaagcttac ttggctattg acgaaattat taagattgct gttaagcaca
     9001 acgttaacat gattcaccca ggttacggtt tctgttctga aaactctgaa ttcgctagaa
     9061 aggttgaaga aaacggtatt ttgtgggttg gtccatctga cactgttatt gacgctgttg
     9121 gtgacaaggt ttctgctaga aacttggctt acgctgctaa cgttccaact gttccaggta
     9181 ctccaggtcc aattgaagac gttgctcaag ctactgcttt cgttgaagaa tacggttacc
     9241 cagttattat taaggctgct ttcggtggtg gtggtagagg tatgagagtt gttagagaag
     9301 gtgacgacat tgaagacgct ttcttgagag cttcttctga agctaagact gctttcggta
     9361 acggtactgt tttcattgaa agattcttgg acaagccaaa gcacattgaa gttcaattgt
     9421 tggctgacaa ctacggtaac gttattcact tgttcgaaag agactgttct gttcaaagaa
     9481 gacaccaaaa ggttgctaga aactgttctg ctaagacttt gccagttgaa gttagaaacg
     9541 ctattttgaa cgacgctgtt aagttggcta agactgctaa ctacagaaac gctggtactg
     9601 ctgaattctt ggttgactct caaaacagac actacttcat tgaaattaac ccaagaattc
     9661 aagttgaaca cactattact gaagaaatta ctggtgttga cattgttgct gctcaaattc
     9721 aaattgctgc tggtgcttct ttggaacaat tgggtttgtt gcaagaaaag attactacta
     9781 gaggtttcgc tattcaatgt agaattacta ctgaagaccc aactaagaac ttccaaccag
     9841 acactggtaa gattgaagtt tacagatctt ctggtggtaa cggtgttaga ttggacggtg
     9901 gtaacggttt cgctggtgct gttatttctc cacactacga ctctatgttg gttaagtgtt
     9961 ctacttctgg ttctaactac gaaattagaa gaagaaagat gattagagct ttggttgaat
    10021 tcagaattag aggtgttaag actaacattc cattcttgtt ggctttgttg actcacccag
    10081 ttttcatgac ttctgaatgt tggactactt tcattgacga cactccagaa ttgttcaaga
    10141 ttttgacttc tcaaaacaga gctcaaaagt tgttggctta cttgggtgac ttggctgtta
    10201 acggttcttc tattaagggt caaattggtt tgccaaagtt gcacaaggaa gctgacattc
    10261 catctattac tgacattaac ggtgacgtta ttgacgtttc tattccacca ccagacggtt
    10321 ggagacaatt cttgttggaa aagggtccag aacaattcgc tcaacaagtt agagctttcc
    10381 caggtttgat gattatggac actacttgga gagacgctca ccaatctttg ttggctacta
    10441 gagttagaac tcacgacttg ttgaacattg ctccagctac ttcttacgct ttgcaccacg
    10501 ctttcgcttt ggaatgttgg ggtggtgcta ctttcgacgt ttctatgaga ttcttgcacg
    10561 aagacccatg gcaaagattg agaaagttga gaaaggctgt tccaaacatt ccattctcta
    10621 tgttgttgag aggtggtaac ggtgttgctt actactcttt gccagacaac gctattgacc
    10681 acttcttgaa gcaagctaag gacactggtg ttgacgtttt cagagttttc gacgctttga
    10741 acgacattga acaattgaag gttggtgttg acgctgttaa gaaggctggt ggtgttgttg
    10801 aagctactat gtgttactct ggtgacatgt tgaagccagg taagaagtac aacttggaat
    10861 actacattaa cttggctact gaaattgttg aaatgggtac tcacattttg gctgttaagg
    10921 acatggctgg tactttgaag ccaactgctg ctaagcaatt gatttctgct ttgagaagaa
    10981 agttcccatc tttgccaatt cacgttcaca ctcacgactc tgctggtact ggtgttgctt
    11041 ctatggttgc ttgtgctaga gctggtgctg acgttgttac tgttagagtt aactctatgt
    11101 ctggtatgac ttctcaacca tctatgtctg ctttcattgc ttctttggac ggtgaaattg
    11161 aaactggtat tccagaagct aacgctagag aaattgacgc ttactgggct gaaatgagat
    11221 tgttgtactc ttgtttcgaa gctgacttga agggtccaga cccagaagtt taccaacacg
    11281 aaattccagg tggtcaattg actaacttgt tgttccaagc tcaacaagtt ggtttgggtg
    11341 aaaagtgggt tgaaactaag aaggcttacg aagctgctaa cagattgttg ggtgacattg
    11401 ttaaggttac tccaacttct aaggttgttg gtgacttggc tcaattcatg gtttctaaca
    11461 agttgtcttc tgaagacgtt gaaagattgg cttctgaatt ggacttccca gactctgttt
    11521 tggacttctt cgaaggtttg atgggtactc catacggtgg tttcccagaa ccattgagaa
    11581 ctaacgttat ttctggtaag agaagaaagt tgacttctag accaggtttg actttggaac
    11641 catacaacat tccagctatt agagaagact tggaagctag attctctaag gttactgaaa
    11701 acgacgttgc ttcttacaac atgtacccaa aggtttacga agcttacaag aagcaacaag
    11761 aattgtacgg tgacttgtct gttttgccaa ctagaaactt cttgtctcca ccaaagattg
    11821 acgaagaaag acacgttact attgttacta ttgaaactag aaagactttg attattaagt
    11881 gtatggctga aggtgaattg tctcaatctt ctggtactag agaagtttac ttcgaattga
    11941 acggtgaaat gagaaaggtt actgttgaag acaagaacgg tgctgttgaa actattacta
    12001 gaccaaaggc tgacgctcac aacccaaacg aaattggtgc tccaatggct ggtgttgttg
    12061 ttgaagttag agttcacgaa aacggtgaag ttaagaaggg tgacccaatt gctgttttgt
    12121 ctgctatgaa gatggaaatg gttatttctt ctccagttgc tggtagaatt ggtcaaattg
    12181 ctgttaagga aaacgactct gttgacgctt ctgacttgat tccaaagtct tctagattgt
    12241 ctaagttgtt gatgttcatt attttgatta ttttgtacta acacttctaa ataagcgaat
    12301 ttcttatgat ttatgatttt tattattaaa taagttataa aaaaaataag tgtatacaaa
    12361 ttttaaagtg actcttaggt tttaaaacga aaattcttat tcttgagtaa ctctttcctg
    12421 taggtcaggt tgctttctca ggtatagtat gaggtcgctc ttattgacca cacctctacc
    12481 ggcaataact tcgtataatg tacattatac gaagttatgg atccactagt tctagagcgg
    12541 ccgccaccgg aataaaaaac acgctttttc agttcgagtt tatcattatc aatactgcca
    12601 tttcaaagaa tacgtaaata attaatagta gtgattttcc taactttatt tagtcaaaaa
    12661 attagccttt taattctgct gtaacccgta catgcccaaa atagggggcg ggttacacag
    12721 aatatataac atcgtaggtg tctgggtgaa cagtttattc ctggcatcca ctaaatataa
    12781 tggagcccgc tttttaagct ggcatccaga aaaaaaaaga atcccagcac caaaatattg
    12841 ttttcttcac caaccatcag ttcataggtc cattctctta gcgcaactac agagaacagg
    12901 ggcacaaaca ggcaaaaaac gggcacaacc tcaatggagt gatgcaacct gcctggagta
    12961 aatgatgaca caaggcaatt gacccacgca tgtatctatc tcattttctt acaccttcta
    13021 ttaccttctg ctctctctga tttggaaaaa gctgaaaaaa aaggttgaaa ccagttccct
    13081 gaaattattc ccctacttga ctaataagta tataaagacg gtaggtattg attgtaattc
    13141 tgtaaatcta tttcttaaac ttcttaaatt ctacttttat agttagtctt ttttttagtt
    13201 ttaaaacacc aagaacttag tttcgaataa acacacataa acaaacaaaa tgtccgccgc
    13261 tactgttggt aaacctatta agtgcattgc tgctgttgcg tatgatgcga agaaaccatt
    13321 aagtgttgaa gaaatcacgg tagacgcccc aaaagcgcac gaagtacgta tcaaaattga
    13381 atatactgct gtatgccaca ctgatgcgta cactttatca ggctctgatc cagaaggact
    13441 tttcccttgc gttctgggcc acgaaggagc cggtatcgta gaatctgtag gcgatgatgt
    13501 cataacagtt aagcctggtg atcatgttat tgctttgtac actgctgagt gtggcaaatg
    13561 taagttctgt acttccggta aaaccaactt atgtggtgct gttagagcta ctcaagggaa
    13621 aggtgtaatg cctgatggga ccacaagatt tcataatgcg aaaggtgaag atatatacca
    13681 tttcatgggt tgctctactt tttccgaata tactgtggtg gcagatgtct ctgtggttgc
    13741 catcgatcca aaagctccct tggatgctgc ctgtttactg ggttgtggtg ttactactgg
    13801 ttttggggcg gctcttaaga cagctaatgt gcaaaaaggc gataccgttg cagtatttgg
    13861 ctgcgggact gtaggactct ccgttatcca aggtgcaaag ttaaggggcg cttccaagat
    13921 cattgccatt gacattaaca ataagaaaaa acaatattgt tctcaatttg gtgccacgga
    13981 ttttgttaat cccaaggaag atttggccaa agatcaaact atcgttgaaa agttaattga
    14041 aatgactgat gggggtctgg attttacttt tgactgtact ggtaatacca aaattatgag
    14101 agatgctttg gaagcctgtc ataaaggttg gggtcaatct attatcattg gtgtggctgc
    14161 cgctggtgaa gaaatttcta caaggccgtt ccagctggtc actggtagag tgtggaaagg
    14221 ctctgctttt ggtggcatca aaggtagatc tgaaatgggc ggtttaatta aagactatca
    14281 aaaaggtgcc ttaaaagtcg aagaatttat cactcacagg agaccattca aagaaatcaa
    14341 tcaagccttt gaagatttgc ataacggtga ttgcttaaga accgtcttga agtctgatga
    14401 aataaaatag gagtacttaa ttaaactaag taagcatgac tcaaattttc tggaatactt
    14461 tgaaaatcaa cgtcctacat tctatcaaat atcatatata tgcgcacaat tacgttcttc
    14521 agcaatcagt tagacctgaa gaaaaaagta agggtagaaa aagtatataa atatataaaa
    14581 gtgtaaaaat aaaaaataca atgtggttgt gtgaaattta ttgacctcgc ctgttcctaa
    14641 cggtggagct ccagcttttg ttccctttag tgagggttaa ttgcgcgctt ggcgtaatca
    14701 tggtcatagc tgtttcctgt gtgaaattgt tatccgctca caattccaca caacatagga
    14761 gccggaagca taaagtgtaa agcctggggt gcctaatgag tgaggtaact cacattaatt
    14821 gcgttgcgct cactgcccgc tttccagtcg ggaaacctgt cgtgccagct gcattaatga
    14881 atcggccaac gcgcggggag aggcggtttg cgtattgggc gctcttccgc ttcctcgctc
    14941 actgactcgc tgcgctcggt cgttcggctg cggcgagcgg tatcagctca ctcaaaggcg
    15001 gtaatacggt tatccacaga atcaggggat aacgcaggaa agaacatgtg agcaaaaggc
    15061 cagcaaaagg ccaggaaccg taaaaaggcc gcgttgctgg cgtttttcca taggctccgc
    15121 ccccctgacg agcatcacaa aaatcgacgc tcaagtcaga ggtggcgaaa cccgacagga
    15181 ctataaagat accaggcgtt tccccctgga agctccctcg tgcgctctcc tgttccgacc
    15241 ctgccgctta ccggatacct gtccgccttt ctcccttcgg gaagcgtggc gctttctcat
    15301 agctcacgct gtaggtatct cagttcggtg taggtcgttc gctccaagct gggctgtgtg
    15361 cacgaacccc ccgttcagcc cgaccgctgc gccttatccg gtaactatcg tcttgagtcc
    15421 aacccggtaa gacacgactt atcgccactg gcagcagcca ctggtaacag gattagcaga
    15481 gcgaggtatg taggcggtgc tacagagttc ttgaagtggt ggcctaacta cggctacact
    15541 agaaggacag tatttggtat ctgcgctctg ctgaagccag ttaccttcgg aaaaagagtt
    15601 ggtagctctt gatccggcaa acaaaccacc gctggtagcg gtggtttttt tgtttgcaag
    15661 cagcagatta cgcgcagaaa aaaaggatct caagaagatc ctttgatctt ttctacgggg
    15721 tctgacgctc agtggaacga aaactcacgt taagggattt tggtcatgag attatcaaaa
    15781 aggatcttca cctagatcct tttaaattaa aaatgaagtt ttaaatcaat ctaaagtata
    15841 tatgagtaaa cttggtctga cagttaccaa tgcttaatca gtgaggcacc tatctcagcg
    15901 atctgtctat ttcgttcatc catagttgcc tgactccccg tcgtgtagat aactacgata
    15961 cgggagggct taccatctgg ccccagtgct gcaatgatac cgcgagaccc acgctcaccg
    16021 gctccagatt tatcagcaat aaaccagcca gccggaaggg ccgagcgcag aagtggtcct
    16081 gcaactttat ccgcctccat ccagtctatt aattgttgcc gggaagctag agtaagtagt
    16141 tcgccagtta atagtttgcg caacgttgtt gccattgcta caggcatcgt ggtgtcacgc
    16201 tcgtcgtttg gtatggcttc attcagctcc ggttcccaac gatcaaggcg agttacatga
    16261 tcccccatgt tgtgcaaaaa agcggttagc tccttcggtc ctccgatcgt tgtcagaagt
    16321 aagttggccg cagtgttatc actcatggtt atggcagcac tgcataattc tcttactgtc
    16381 atgccatccg taagatgctt ttctgtgact ggtgagtact caaccaagtc attctgagaa
    16441 tagtgtatgc ggcgaccgag ttgctcttgc ccggcgtcaa tacgggataa taccgcgcca
    16501 catagcagaa ctttaaaagt gctcatcatt ggaaaacgtt cttcggggcg aaaactctca
    16561 aggatcttac cgctgttgag atccagttcg atgtaaccca ctcgtgcacc caactgatct
    16621 tcagcatctt ttactttcac cagcgtttct gggtgagcaa aaacaggaag gcaaaatgcc
    16681 gcaaaaaagg gaataagggc gacacggaaa tgttgaatac tcatactctt cctttttcaa
    16741 tattattgaa gcatttatca gggttattgt ctcatgagcg gatacatatt tgaatgtatt
    16801 tagaaaaata aacaaatagg ggttccgcgc acatttcccc gaaaagtgcc acctgggtcc
    16861 ttttcatcac gtgctataaa aataattata atttaaattt tttaatataa atatataaat
    16921 taaaaataga aagtaaaaaa agaaattaaa gaaaaaatag tttttgtttt ccgaagatgt
    16981 aaaagactct agggggatcg ccaacaaata ctacctttta tcttgctctt cctgctctca
    17041 ggtattaatg ccgaattgtt tcatcttgtc tgtgtagaag accacacacg aaaatcctgt
    17101 gattttacat tttacttatc gttaatcgaa tgtatatcta tttaatctgc ttttcttgtc
    17161 taataaatat atatgtaaag tacgcttttt gttgaaattt tttaaacctt tgtttatttt
    17221 tttttcttca ttccgtaact cttctacctt ctttatttac tttctaaaat ccaaatacaa
    17281 aacataaaaa taaataaaca cagagtaaat tcccaaatta ttccatcatt aaaagatacg
    17341 aggcgcgtgt aagttacagg caagcgatcc gtcctaagaa accattatta tcatgacatt
    17401 aacctataaa aataggcgta tcacgaggcc ctttcgtc
//
LOCUS       ScMOX3e-pRS-416         9787 bp ds-DNA     circular     14-JAN-2020
DEFINITION  Mdh and DAS1.
ACCESSION   urn.local...38-7f13qqu
KEYWORDS    "accession:U03450" "marker:AmpR" "organism:Saccharomyces;
            cerevisiae" "ref:pmid\:2659436".
SOURCE      
  ORGANISM  .
COMMENT     Yeast centromere vector with URA3 marker.COMMENT                   
                                                     COMMENT     <small>[1] A
            system of shuttle vectors and yeast host strains       designed for
            efficient manipulation of DNA in Saccharomyces         cerevisiae.
            Genetics 1989
            122:19-27. Sikorski RS, Hieter P.         (pmid:2659436)</small>.
FEATURES             Location/Qualifiers
     promoter        196..416
                     /standard_name="URA3 promoter"
     CDS             417..1220
                     /standard_name="URA3"
     rep_origin      complement(1351..1806)
     promoter        1977..1995
                     /standard_name="T7 promoter"
     terminator      <2067..2086
                     /standard_name="CYC1t"
     misc_feature    2087..2120
                     /note="Geneious type:
                     site_specific_recombination_target_region"
                     /standard_name="loxPsym_3_3_YNL331C"
     promoter        2121..2540
                     /gene="pTEF1"
     CDS             2541..4637
                     /standard_name="DAS1"
     terminator      4638..4937
                     /standard_name="PHO5t"
     misc_feature    4958..4991
                     /note="Geneious type:
                     site_specific_recombination_target_region"
                     /standard_name="loxPsym_3_3_YNL331C"
     promoter        4992..5691
                     /standard_name="pTDH3"
     misc_feature    complement(5096..5209)
                     /note="Geneious type: ORF"
                     /standard_name="ORF 11 (frame 1)"
     misc_feature    5134..5403
                     /note="Geneious type: ORF"
                     /standard_name="ORF 1 (frame 2)"
     misc_feature    complement(5329..5433)
                     /note="Geneious type: ORF"
                     /standard_name="ORF 10 (frame 2)"
     misc_feature    complement(5659..5820)
                     /note="Geneious type: ORF"
                     /standard_name="ORF 9 (frame 2)"
     CDS             5692..6711
                     /standard_name="Mdh_Bs"
     misc_feature    5692..6711
                     /note="Geneious type: ORF"
                     /standard_name="ORF 2 (frame 2)"
     misc_feature    complement(5917..6366)
                     /note="Geneious type: ORF"
                     /standard_name="ORF 7 (frame 2)"
     misc_feature    6041..6163
                     /note="Geneious type: ORF"
                     /standard_name="ORF 3 (frame 3)"
     misc_feature    6189..6296
                     /note="Geneious type: ORF"
                     /standard_name="ORF 4 (frame 1)"
     misc_feature    complement(6222..6323)
                     /note="Geneious type: ORF"
                     /standard_name="ORF 8 (frame 3)"
     misc_feature    complement(6432..6545)
                     /note="Geneious type: ORF"
                     /standard_name="ORF 6 (frame 3)"
     terminator      <6712..6901
                     /standard_name="CYC1t"
     misc_feature    complement(6800..6922)
                     /note="Geneious type: ORF"
                     /standard_name="ORF 5 (frame 1)"
     misc_feature    6902..6935
                     /note="Geneious type:
                     site_specific_recombination_target_region"
                     /standard_name="loxPsym_3_3_YNL331C"
     promoter        complement(7013..7031)
                     /standard_name="T3 promoter"
     protein_bind    7076..7092
                     /standard_name="lac operator"
     promoter        complement(7100..7106)
                     /standard_name="lac promoter"
     promoter        complement(7107..7124)
                     /standard_name="lac promoter"
     promoter        complement(7125..7130)
                     /standard_name="lac promoter"
     rep_origin      complement(7454..8042)
     CDS             complement(8213..9004)
                     /standard_name="AmpR"
     CDS             complement(9005..9073)
                     /standard_name="AmpR"
     promoter        complement(9074..9178)
                     /standard_name="AmpR promoter"
     misc_feature    9215..9718
                     /standard_name="CEN/ARS"
ORIGIN      
        1 tcgcgcgttt cggtgatgac ggtgaaaacc tctgacacat gcagctcccg gagacggtca
       61 cagcttgtct gtaagcggat gccgggagca gacaagcccg tcagggcgcg tcagcgggtg
      121 ttggcgggtg tcggggctgg cttaactatg cggcatcaga gcagattgta ctgagagtgc
      181 accataccac agcttttcaa ttcaattcat catttttttt ttattctttt ttttgatttc
      241 ggtttctttg aaattttttt gattcggtaa tctccgaaca gaaggaagaa cgaaggaagg
      301 agcacagact tagattggta tatatacgca tatgtagtgt tgaagaaaca tgaaattgcc
      361 cagtattctt aacccaactg cacagaacaa aaacctgcag gaaacgaaga taaatcatgt
      421 cgaaagctac atataaggaa cgtgctgcta ctcatcctag tcctgttgct gccaagctat
      481 ttaatatcat gcacgaaaag caaacaaact tgtgtgcttc attggatgtt cgtaccacca
      541 aggaattact ggagttagtt gaagcattag gtcccaaaat ttgtttacta aaaacacatg
      601 tggatatctt gactgatttt tccatggagg gcacagttaa gccgctaaag gcattatccg
      661 ccaagtacaa ttttttactc ttcgaagaca gaaaatttgc tgacattggt aatacagtca
      721 aattgcagta ctctgcgggt gtatacagaa tagcagaatg ggcagacatt acgaatgcac
      781 acggtgtggt gggcccaggt attgttagcg gtttgaagca ggcggcagaa gaagtaacaa
      841 aggaacctag aggccttttg atgttagcag aattgtcatg caagggctcc ctatctactg
      901 gagaatatac taagggtact gttgacattg cgaagagcga caaagatttt gttatcggct
      961 ttattgctca aagagacatg ggtggaagag atgaaggtta cgattggttg attatgacac
     1021 ccggtgtggg tttagatgac aagggagacg cattgggtca acagtataga accgtggatg
     1081 atgtggtctc tacaggatct gacattatta ttgttggaag aggactattt gcaaagggaa
     1141 gggatgctaa ggtagagggt gaacgttaca gaaaagcagg ctgggaagca tatttgagaa
     1201 gatgcggcca gcaaaactaa aaaactgtat tataagtaaa tgcatgtata ctaaactcac
     1261 aaattagagc ttcaatttaa ttatatcagt tattacccta tgcggtgtga aataccgcac
     1321 agatgcgtaa ggagaaaata ccgcatcagg aaattgtaaa cgttaatatt ttgttaaaat
     1381 tcgcgttaaa tttttgttaa atcagctcat tttttaacca ataggccgaa atcggcaaaa
     1441 tcccttataa atcaaaagaa tagaccgaga tagggttgag tgttgttcca gtttggaaca
     1501 agagtccact attaaagaac gtggactcca acgtcaaagg nnnnnnnnnn nnnnnnnnnn
     1561 nnnnnnnnnn nnnnnnnnnn nnnnnnnnnt nnnnnnnnnn nnnnnnnnnn nnnnnnnnnn
     1621 nnnnnnnnnn nnnnnnnnnn nnnnnnnnnn nnnnnnnnnn nnnnnnnnnn nnnnnnnnnn
     1681 ngnnnnnnnn nnnnnnnnnn nnnnnnnnnn nnnnnnnnnn nnnnnnnnnn nnnnnnnnnn
     1741 nnnnnnnnnn nnnnnnnnnn nnnnnnnnnn nnnnnnnnnn nnnnnnnnnn nnnnnnnnnn
     1801 nnnnnncgcg ccattcgcca ttcaggctgc gcaactgttg ggaagggcga tcggtgcggg
     1861 cctcttcgct attacgccag ctggcgaaag ggggatgtgc tgcaaggcga ttaagttggg
     1921 taacgccagg gttttcccag tcacgacgtt gtaaaacgac ggccagtgag cgcgcgtaat
     1981 acgactcact atagggcgaa ttgggtaccg ggccccccct cgaggtcgac ggtatcgata
     2041 agcttgatat cgaattcctg cagcccaggt tttgggacgc tcgaagataa cttcgtataa
     2101 tgtacattat acgaagttat gcacacacca tagcttcaaa atgtttctac tcctttttta
     2161 ctcttccaga ttttctcgga ctccgcgcat cgccgtacca cttcaaaaca cccaagcaca
     2221 gcatactaaa tttcccctct ttcttcctct agggtgtcgt taattacccg tactaaaggt
     2281 ttggaaaaga aaaaagagac cgcctcgttt ctttttcttc gtcgaaaaag gcaataaaaa
     2341 tttttatcac gtttcttttt cttgaaaatt tttttttttg atttttttct ctttcgatga
     2401 cctcccattg atatttaagt taataaacgg tcttcaattt ctcaagtttc agtttcattt
     2461 ttcttgttct attacaactt tttttacttc ttgctcatta gaaagaaagc atagcaatct
     2521 aatctaagtt ttaattacaa atggctagaa ttccaaaggc tgtttctact caagacgaca
     2581 ttcacgaatt ggttattaag actttcagat gttacgtttt ggacttggtt gaacaatacg
     2641 gtggtggtca cccaggttct gctatgggta tggttgctat tggtattgct ttgtggaagt
     2701 accaaatgaa gtacgctcca aacgacccag actacttcaa cagagacaga ttcgttttgt
     2761 ctaacggtca cgtttgtttg ttccaatact tgttccaaca cttgactggt ttgaaggaaa
     2821 tgactgttaa gcaattgcaa tcttaccact cttctgacta ccactctttg actccaggtc
     2881 acccagaaat tgaaaaccca gctgttgaag ttactactgg tccattgggt caaggtattt
     2941 ctaacgctgt tggtatggct attggttcta agaacttggc tgctacttac aacagaccag
     3001 gtttcccagt tgttgacaac actatttacg ctattgttgg tgacgcttgt ttgcaagaag
     3061 gtccagcttt ggaatctatt tctttggctg gtcacttggc tttggacaac ttgattgtta
     3121 tttacgacaa caaccaagtt tgttgtgacg gttctgttga cgttaacaac actgaagaca
     3181 tttctgctaa gttcagagct caaaactgga acgttattga cattgttgac ggttctagag
     3241 acgttgctac tattgttaag gctattgact gggctaaggc tgaaactgaa agaccaactt
     3301 tgattaacgt tagaactgaa attggtcaag actctgcttt cggtaaccac cacgctgctc
     3361 acggttctgc tttgggtgaa gaaggtatta gagaattgaa gactaagtac ggtttcaacc
     3421 cagctcaaaa gttctggttc ccaaaggaag tttacgactt cttcgctgaa aagccagcta
     3481 agggtgacga attggttaag aactggaaga agttggttga ctcttacgtt aaggaatacc
     3541 caagagaagg tcaagaattc ttgtctagag ttagaggtga attgccaaag aactggagaa
     3601 cttacattcc acaagacaag ccaactgaac caactgctac tagaacttct gctagagaaa
     3661 ttgttagagc tttgggtaag aacttgccac aagttattgc tggttctggt gacttgtctg
     3721 tttctatttt gttgaactgg gacggtgtta agtacttctt caacccaaag ttgcaaactt
     3781 tctgtggttt gggtggtgac tactctggta gatacattga attcggtatt agagaacact
     3841 ctatgtgtgc tattgctaac ggtttggctg cttacaacaa gggtactttc ttgccaatta
     3901 cttctacttt ctacatgttc tacttgtacg ctgctccagc tttgagaatg gctgctttgc
     3961 aagaattgaa ggctattcac attgctactc acgactctat tggtgctggt gaagacggtc
     4021 caactcacca accaattgct ttgtcttctt tgttcagagc tatgccaaac ttctactaca
     4081 tgagaccagc tgacgctact gaagttgctg ctttgttcga agttgctgtt gaattggaac
     4141 actctacttt gttgtctttg tctagacacg aagttgacca atacccaggt aagacttctg
     4201 ctcaaggtgc taagagaggt ggttacgttg ttgaagactg tgaaggtaag ccagacgttc
     4261 aattgattgg tactggttct gaattggaat tcgctattaa gactgctaga ttgttgagac
     4321 aacaaaaggg ttggaaggtt agagttttgt ctttcccatg tcaaagattg ttcgacgaac
     4381 aatctattac ttacagaaga tctgttttga gaagaggtga agttccaact gttgttgttg
     4441 aagcttacgt tgcttacggt tgggaaagat acgctactgc tggttacact atgaacactt
     4501 tcggtaagtc tttgccagtt gaagacgttt acaagtactt cggttacact ccagaaaaga
     4561 ttggtgaaag agttgttcaa tacgttaact ctattaaggc ttctccacaa attttgtacg
     4621 aattccacga cttgtaattt tgtataacta aataatattg gaaactaaat acgaataccc
     4681 aaatttttta tctaaatttt gccgaaagat taaaatctgc agagatatcc gaaacaggta
     4741 aatggatgtt tcaatccctg tagtcagtca ggaacccata ttatattaca gtattagtcg
     4801 ccgcttaggc acgcctttaa ttagcaaaat caaaccttaa gtgcatatgc cgtataaggg
     4861 aaactcaaag aactggcatc gcaaaaatga aaaaaaggaa gagtgaaaaa aaaaaaattc
     4921 aaaagaaatt tactaaagat gacgaattgc cgcagtcata acttcgtata atgtacatta
     4981 tacgaagtta tgaataaaaa acacgctttt tcagttcgag tttatcatta tcaatactgc
     5041 catttcaaag aatacgtaaa taattaatag tagtgatttt cctaacttta tttagtcaaa
     5101 aaattagcct tttaattctg ctgtaacccg tacatgccca aaataggggg cgggttacac
     5161 agaatatata acatcgtagg tgtctgggtg aacagtttat tcctggcatc cactaaatat
     5221 aatggagccc gctttttaag ctggcatcca gaaaaaaaaa gaatcccagc accaaaatat
     5281 tgttttcttc accaaccatc agttcatagg tccattctct tagcgcaact acagagaaca
     5341 ggggcacaaa caggcaaaaa acgggcacaa cctcaatgga gtgatgcaac ctgcctggag
     5401 taaatgatga cacaaggcaa ttgacccacg catgtatcta tctcattttc ttacaccttc
     5461 tattaccttc tgctctctct gatttggaaa aagctgaaaa aaaaggttga aaccagttcc
     5521 ctgaaattat tcccctactt gactaataag tatataaaga cggtaggtat tgattgtaat
     5581 tctgtaaatc tatttcttaa acttcttaaa ttctactttt atagttagtc ttttttttag
     5641 ttttaaaaca ccaagaactt agtttcgaat aaacacacat aaacaaacaa aatgaaagca
     5701 gcggttgtca atgaatttaa gaaagccctg gaaatcaaag aagtggaacg cccgaaactg
     5761 gaagaaggtg aagtcctggt gaaaattgaa gcgtgcggcg tttgtcatac cgatctgcat
     5821 gcggcccacg gtgactggcc gattaaaccg aaactgccgc tgatcccggg tcacgaaggc
     5881 gtgggtatcg tggttgaagt ggccaaaggt gttaaatcaa ttaaagtcgg cgatcgtgtg
     5941 ggtatcccgt ggctgtattc ggcatgcggc gaatgtgaat actgcctgac cggtcaggaa
     6001 acgctgtgtc cgcatcaact gaacggcggt tattccgttg atggcggtta tgcagaatac
     6061 tgcaaagcac cggctgatta cgtggctaaa attccggata atctggaccc ggttgaagtc
     6121 gcaccgatcc tgtgtgctgg cgtcaccacg tataaagcac tgaaagtgag cggtgcacgt
     6181 ccgggtgaat gggttgcgat ttatggcatc ggcggtctgg gtcacattgc cctgcagtac
     6241 gcgaaagcca tgggtctgaa cgtcgtggca gtggatatca gcgacgaaaa atctaaactg
     6301 gctaaagatc tgggcgcaga cattgctatc aatggtctga aagaagatcc ggttaaagcg
     6361 attcatgacc aagttggcgg tgtccacgca gctatcagcg tggccgttaa caagaaagcg
     6421 tttgaacagg cctaccaatc tgtgaaacgt ggcggtaccc tggttgtcgt gggtctgccg
     6481 aacgcagatc tgccgattcc gatctttgac accgttctga atggtgtcag tgtgaaaggc
     6541 tccattgtcg gtacgcgcaa agatatgcag gaagcactgg acttcgcggc ccgtggcaaa
     6601 gttcgcccga ttgtcgaaac ggcggaactg gaagaaatca atgaagtgtt tgaacgtatg
     6661 gaaaaaggta aaatcaacgg tcgtatcgtg ctgaaactga aagaagatta aatccgctct
     6721 aaccgaaaag gaaggagtta gacaacctga agtctaggtc cctatttatt tttttatagt
     6781 tatgttagta ttaagaacgt tatttatatt tcaaattttt cttttttttc tgtacagacg
     6841 cgtgtacgca tgtaacatta tactgaaaac cttgcttgag aaggttttgg gacgctcgaa
     6901 gataacttcg tataatgtac attatacgaa gttatcggaa gcagaaatac acgcgggggg
     6961 atccactagt tctagagcgg ccgccaccgc ggtggagctc cagcttttgt tccctttagt
     7021 gagggttaat tgcgcgcttg gcgtaatcat ggtcatagct gtttcctgtg tgaaattgtt
     7081 atccgctcac aattccacac aacataggag ccggaagcat aaagtgtaaa gcctggggtg
     7141 cctaatgagt gaggtaactc acattaattg cgttgcgctc actgcccgct ttccagtcgg
     7201 gaaacctgtc gtgccagctg cattaatgaa tcggccaacg cgcggggaga ggcggtttgc
     7261 gtattgggcg ctcttccgct tcctcgctca ctgactcgct gcgctcggtc gttcggctgc
     7321 ggcgagcggt atcagctcac tcaaaggcgg taatacggtt atccacagaa tcaggggata
     7381 acgcaggaaa gaacatgtga gcaaaaggcc agcaaaaggc caggaaccgt aaaaaggccg
     7441 cgttgctggc gtttttccat aggctccgcc cccctgacga gcatcacaaa aatcgacgct
     7501 caagtcagag gtggcgaaac ccgacaggac tataaagata ccaggcgttt ccccctggaa
     7561 gctccctcgt gcgctctcct gttccgaccc tgccgcttac cggatacctg tccgcctttc
     7621 tcccttcggg aagcgtggcg ctttctcata gctcacgctg taggtatctc agttcggtgt
     7681 aggtcgttcg ctccaagctg ggctgtgtgc acgaaccccc cgttcagccc gaccgctgcg
     7741 ccttatccgg taactatcgt cttgagtcca acccggtaag acacgactta tcgccactgg
     7801 cagcagccac tggtaacagg attagcagag cgaggtatgt aggcggtgct acagagttct
     7861 tgaagtggtg gcctaactac ggctacacta gaaggacagt atttggtatc tgcgctctgc
     7921 tgaagccagt taccttcgga aaaagagttg gtagctcttg atccggcaaa caaaccaccg
     7981 ctggtagcgg tggttttttt gtttgcaagc agcagattac gcgcagaaaa aaaggatctc
     8041 aagaagatcc tttgatcttt tctacggggt ctgacgctca gtggaacgaa aactcacgtt
     8101 aagggatttt ggtcatgaga ttatcaaaaa ggatcttcac ctagatcctt ttaaattaaa
     8161 aatgaagttt taaatcaatc taaagtatat atgagtaaac ttggtctgac agttaccaat
     8221 gcttaatcag tgaggcacct atctcagcga tctgtctatt tcgttcatcc atagttgcct
     8281 gactccccgt cgtgtagata actacgatac gggagggctt accatctggc cccagtgctg
     8341 caatgatacc gcgagaccca cgctcaccgg ctccagattt atcagcaata aaccagccag
     8401 ccggaagggc cgagcgcaga agtggtcctg caactttatc cgcctccatc cagtctatta
     8461 attgttgccg ggaagctaga gtaagtagtt cgccagttaa tagtttgcgc aacgttgttg
     8521 ccattgctac aggcatcgtg gtgtcacgct cgtcgtttgg tatggcttca ttcagctccg
     8581 gttcccaacg atcaaggcga gttacatgat cccccatgtt gtgcaaaaaa gcggttagct
     8641 ccttcggtcc tccgatcgtt gtcagaagta agttggccgc agtgttatca ctcatggtta
     8701 tggcagcact gcataattct cttactgtca tgccatccgt aagatgcttt tctgtgactg
     8761 gtgagtactc aaccaagtca ttctgagaat agtgtatgcg gcgaccgagt tgctcttgcc
     8821 cggcgtcaat acgggataat accgcgccac atagcagaac tttaaaagtg ctcatcattg
     8881 gaaaacgttc ttcggggcga aaactctcaa ggatcttacc gctgttgaga tccagttcga
     8941 tgtaacccac tcgtgcaccc aactgatctt cagcatcttt tactttcacc agcgtttctg
     9001 ggtgagcaaa aacaggaagg caaaatgccg caaaaaaggg aataagggcg acacggaaat
     9061 gttgaatact catactcttc ctttttcaat attattgaag catttatcag ggttattgtc
     9121 tcatgagcgg atacatattt gaatgtattt agaaaaataa acaaataggg gttccgcgca
     9181 catttccccg aaaagtgcca cctgggtcct tttcatcacg tgctataaaa ataattataa
     9241 tttaaatttt ttaatataaa tatataaatt aaaaatagaa agtaaaaaaa gaaattaaag
     9301 aaaaaatagt ttttgttttc cgaagatgta aaagactcta gggggatcgc caacaaatac
     9361 taccttttat cttgctcttc ctgctctcag gtattaatgc cgaattgttt catcttgtct
     9421 gtgtagaaga ccacacacga aaatcctgtg attttacatt ttacttatcg ttaatcgaat
     9481 gtatatctat ttaatctgct tttcttgtct aataaatata tatgtaaagt acgctttttg
     9541 ttgaaatttt ttaaaccttt gtttattttt ttttcttcat tccgtaactc ttctaccttc
     9601 tttatttact ttctaaaatc caaatacaaa acataaaaat aaataaacac agagtaaatt
     9661 cccaaattat tccatcatta aaagatacga ggcgcgtgta agttacaggc aagcgatccg
     9721 tcctaagaaa ccattattat catgacatta acctataaaa ataggcgtat cacgaggccc
     9781 tttcgtc
//
LOCUS       ScMOX3e-SFA1-pRS-416       11878 bp ds-DNA     circular     14-JAN-2020
DEFINITION  Mdh and DAS1.
ACCESSION   urn.local...o-8o0t3cf
KEYWORDS    "accession:U03450" "marker:AmpR" "organism:Saccharomyces;
            cerevisiae" "ref:pmid\:2659436".
SOURCE      
  ORGANISM  .
COMMENT     Yeast centromere vector with URA3 marker.COMMENT                   
                                                     COMMENT     <small>[1] A
            system of shuttle vectors and yeast host strains       designed for
            efficient manipulation of DNA in Saccharomyces         cerevisiae.
            Genetics 1989
            122:19-27. Sikorski RS, Hieter P.         (pmid:2659436)</small>.
FEATURES             Location/Qualifiers
     promoter        196..416
                     /standard_name="URA3 promoter"
     CDS             417..1220
                     /standard_name="URA3"
     rep_origin      complement(1351..1806)
     promoter        1977..1995
                     /standard_name="T7 promoter"
     terminator      <2067..2086
                     /standard_name="CYC1t"
     misc_feature    2087..2120
                     /note="Geneious type:
                     site_specific_recombination_target_region"
                     /standard_name="loxPsym_3_3_YNL331C"
     promoter        2121..2540
                     /gene="pTEF1"
     CDS             2541..4637
                     /standard_name="DAS1"
     terminator      4638..4937
                     /standard_name="PHO5t"
     misc_feature    4958..4991
                     /note="Geneious type:
                     site_specific_recombination_target_region"
                     /standard_name="loxPsym_3_3_YNL331C"
     promoter        4992..5691
                     /standard_name="pTDH3"
     misc_feature    complement(5096..5209)
                     /note="Geneious type: ORF"
                     /standard_name="ORF 11 (frame 1)"
     misc_feature    5134..5403
                     /note="Geneious type: ORF"
                     /standard_name="ORF 1 (frame 2)"
     misc_feature    complement(5329..5433)
                     /note="Geneious type: ORF"
                     /standard_name="ORF 10 (frame 2)"
     misc_feature    complement(5659..5820)
                     /note="Geneious type: ORF"
                     /standard_name="ORF 9 (frame 2)"
     CDS             5692..6711
                     /standard_name="Mdh_Bs"
     misc_feature    5692..6711
                     /note="Geneious type: ORF"
                     /standard_name="ORF 2 (frame 2)"
     misc_feature    complement(5917..6366)
                     /note="Geneious type: ORF"
                     /standard_name="ORF 7 (frame 2)"
     misc_feature    6041..6163
                     /note="Geneious type: ORF"
                     /standard_name="ORF 3 (frame 3)"
     misc_feature    6189..6296
                     /note="Geneious type: ORF"
                     /standard_name="ORF 4 (frame 1)"
     misc_feature    complement(6222..6323)
                     /note="Geneious type: ORF"
                     /standard_name="ORF 8 (frame 3)"
     misc_feature    complement(6432..6545)
                     /note="Geneious type: ORF"
                     /standard_name="ORF 6 (frame 3)"
     terminator      <6712..6901
                     /standard_name="CYC1t"
     misc_feature    complement(6800..6922)
                     /note="Geneious type: ORF"
                     /standard_name="ORF 5 (frame 1)"
     misc_feature    6902..6935
                     /note="Geneious type:
                     site_specific_recombination_target_region"
                     /standard_name="loxPsym_3_3_YNL331C"
     misc_feature    6990
                     /note="Geneious type: mismatch"
                     /standard_name="C/G"
     promoter        6990..7689
                     /standard_name="pTDH3"
     misc_feature    6991
                     /note="Geneious type: mismatch"
                     /standard_name="T/C"
     misc_feature    6992
                     /note="Geneious type: mismatch"
                     /standard_name="T/C"
     misc_feature    6994
                     /note="Geneious type: mismatch"
                     /standard_name="T/C"
     misc_feature    6995
                     /note="Geneious type: mismatch"
                     /standard_name="T/C"
     CDS             7690..8850
                     /standard_name="SFA1"
     misc_feature    7690..8850
                     /note="Geneious type: ORF"
                     /standard_name="SFA1"
     terminator      8851..9080
                     /standard_name="SFA1 terminator"
     promoter        complement(9104..9122)
                     /standard_name="T3 promoter"
     protein_bind    9167..9183
                     /standard_name="lac operator"
     promoter        complement(9191..9197)
                     /standard_name="lac promoter"
     promoter        complement(9198..9215)
                     /standard_name="lac promoter"
     promoter        complement(9216..9221)
                     /standard_name="lac promoter"
     rep_origin      complement(9545..10133)
     CDS             complement(10304..11095)
                     /standard_name="AmpR"
     CDS             complement(11096..11164)
                     /standard_name="AmpR"
     promoter        complement(11165..11269)
                     /standard_name="AmpR promoter"
     misc_feature    11306..11809
                     /standard_name="CEN/ARS"
ORIGIN      
        1 tcgcgcgttt cggtgatgac ggtgaaaacc tctgacacat gcagctcccg gagacggtca
       61 cagcttgtct gtaagcggat gccgggagca gacaagcccg tcagggcgcg tcagcgggtg
      121 ttggcgggtg tcggggctgg cttaactatg cggcatcaga gcagattgta ctgagagtgc
      181 accataccac agcttttcaa ttcaattcat catttttttt ttattctttt ttttgatttc
      241 ggtttctttg aaattttttt gattcggtaa tctccgaaca gaaggaagaa cgaaggaagg
      301 agcacagact tagattggta tatatacgca tatgtagtgt tgaagaaaca tgaaattgcc
      361 cagtattctt aacccaactg cacagaacaa aaacctgcag gaaacgaaga taaatcatgt
      421 cgaaagctac atataaggaa cgtgctgcta ctcatcctag tcctgttgct gccaagctat
      481 ttaatatcat gcacgaaaag caaacaaact tgtgtgcttc attggatgtt cgtaccacca
      541 aggaattact ggagttagtt gaagcattag gtcccaaaat ttgtttacta aaaacacatg
      601 tggatatctt gactgatttt tccatggagg gcacagttaa gccgctaaag gcattatccg
      661 ccaagtacaa ttttttactc ttcgaagaca gaaaatttgc tgacattggt aatacagtca
      721 aattgcagta ctctgcgggt gtatacagaa tagcagaatg ggcagacatt acgaatgcac
      781 acggtgtggt gggcccaggt attgttagcg gtttgaagca ggcggcagaa gaagtaacaa
      841 aggaacctag aggccttttg atgttagcag aattgtcatg caagggctcc ctatctactg
      901 gagaatatac taagggtact gttgacattg cgaagagcga caaagatttt gttatcggct
      961 ttattgctca aagagacatg ggtggaagag atgaaggtta cgattggttg attatgacac
     1021 ccggtgtggg tttagatgac aagggagacg cattgggtca acagtataga accgtggatg
     1081 atgtggtctc tacaggatct gacattatta ttgttggaag aggactattt gcaaagggaa
     1141 gggatgctaa ggtagagggt gaacgttaca gaaaagcagg ctgggaagca tatttgagaa
     1201 gatgcggcca gcaaaactaa aaaactgtat tataagtaaa tgcatgtata ctaaactcac
     1261 aaattagagc ttcaatttaa ttatatcagt tattacccta tgcggtgtga aataccgcac
     1321 agatgcgtaa ggagaaaata ccgcatcagg aaattgtaaa cgttaatatt ttgttaaaat
     1381 tcgcgttaaa tttttgttaa atcagctcat tttttaacca ataggccgaa atcggcaaaa
     1441 tcccttataa atcaaaagaa tagaccgaga tagggttgag tgttgttcca gtttggaaca
     1501 agagtccact attaaagaac gtggactcca acgtcaaagg nnnnnnnnnn nnnnnnnnnn
     1561 nnnnnnnnnn nnnnnnnnnn nnnnnnnnnt nnnnnnnnnn nnnnnnnnnn nnnnnnnnnn
     1621 nnnnnnnnnn nnnnnnnnnn nnnnnnnnnn nnnnnnnnnn nnnnnnnnnn nnnnnnnnnn
     1681 ngnnnnnnnn nnnnnnnnnn nnnnnnnnnn nnnnnnnnnn nnnnnnnnnn nnnnnnnnnn
     1741 nnnnnnnnnn nnnnnnnnnn nnnnnnnnnn nnnnnnnnnn nnnnnnnnnn nnnnnnnnnn
     1801 nnnnnncgcg ccattcgcca ttcaggctgc gcaactgttg ggaagggcga tcggtgcggg
     1861 cctcttcgct attacgccag ctggcgaaag ggggatgtgc tgcaaggcga ttaagttggg
     1921 taacgccagg gttttcccag tcacgacgtt gtaaaacgac ggccagtgag cgcgcgtaat
     1981 acgactcact atagggcgaa ttgggtaccg ggccccccct cgaggtcgac ggtatcgata
     2041 agcttgatat cgaattcctg cagcccaggt tttgggacgc tcgaagataa cttcgtataa
     2101 tgtacattat acgaagttat gcacacacca tagcttcaaa atgtttctac tcctttttta
     2161 ctcttccaga ttttctcgga ctccgcgcat cgccgtacca cttcaaaaca cccaagcaca
     2221 gcatactaaa tttcccctct ttcttcctct agggtgtcgt taattacccg tactaaaggt
     2281 ttggaaaaga aaaaagagac cgcctcgttt ctttttcttc gtcgaaaaag gcaataaaaa
     2341 tttttatcac gtttcttttt cttgaaaatt tttttttttg atttttttct ctttcgatga
     2401 cctcccattg atatttaagt taataaacgg tcttcaattt ctcaagtttc agtttcattt
     2461 ttcttgttct attacaactt tttttacttc ttgctcatta gaaagaaagc atagcaatct
     2521 aatctaagtt ttaattacaa atggctagaa ttccaaaggc tgtttctact caagacgaca
     2581 ttcacgaatt ggttattaag actttcagat gttacgtttt ggacttggtt gaacaatacg
     2641 gtggtggtca cccaggttct gctatgggta tggttgctat tggtattgct ttgtggaagt
     2701 accaaatgaa gtacgctcca aacgacccag actacttcaa cagagacaga ttcgttttgt
     2761 ctaacggtca cgtttgtttg ttccaatact tgttccaaca cttgactggt ttgaaggaaa
     2821 tgactgttaa gcaattgcaa tcttaccact cttctgacta ccactctttg actccaggtc
     2881 acccagaaat tgaaaaccca gctgttgaag ttactactgg tccattgggt caaggtattt
     2941 ctaacgctgt tggtatggct attggttcta agaacttggc tgctacttac aacagaccag
     3001 gtttcccagt tgttgacaac actatttacg ctattgttgg tgacgcttgt ttgcaagaag
     3061 gtccagcttt ggaatctatt tctttggctg gtcacttggc tttggacaac ttgattgtta
     3121 tttacgacaa caaccaagtt tgttgtgacg gttctgttga cgttaacaac actgaagaca
     3181 tttctgctaa gttcagagct caaaactgga acgttattga cattgttgac ggttctagag
     3241 acgttgctac tattgttaag gctattgact gggctaaggc tgaaactgaa agaccaactt
     3301 tgattaacgt tagaactgaa attggtcaag actctgcttt cggtaaccac cacgctgctc
     3361 acggttctgc tttgggtgaa gaaggtatta gagaattgaa gactaagtac ggtttcaacc
     3421 cagctcaaaa gttctggttc ccaaaggaag tttacgactt cttcgctgaa aagccagcta
     3481 agggtgacga attggttaag aactggaaga agttggttga ctcttacgtt aaggaatacc
     3541 caagagaagg tcaagaattc ttgtctagag ttagaggtga attgccaaag aactggagaa
     3601 cttacattcc acaagacaag ccaactgaac caactgctac tagaacttct gctagagaaa
     3661 ttgttagagc tttgggtaag aacttgccac aagttattgc tggttctggt gacttgtctg
     3721 tttctatttt gttgaactgg gacggtgtta agtacttctt caacccaaag ttgcaaactt
     3781 tctgtggttt gggtggtgac tactctggta gatacattga attcggtatt agagaacact
     3841 ctatgtgtgc tattgctaac ggtttggctg cttacaacaa gggtactttc ttgccaatta
     3901 cttctacttt ctacatgttc tacttgtacg ctgctccagc tttgagaatg gctgctttgc
     3961 aagaattgaa ggctattcac attgctactc acgactctat tggtgctggt gaagacggtc
     4021 caactcacca accaattgct ttgtcttctt tgttcagagc tatgccaaac ttctactaca
     4081 tgagaccagc tgacgctact gaagttgctg ctttgttcga agttgctgtt gaattggaac
     4141 actctacttt gttgtctttg tctagacacg aagttgacca atacccaggt aagacttctg
     4201 ctcaaggtgc taagagaggt ggttacgttg ttgaagactg tgaaggtaag ccagacgttc
     4261 aattgattgg tactggttct gaattggaat tcgctattaa gactgctaga ttgttgagac
     4321 aacaaaaggg ttggaaggtt agagttttgt ctttcccatg tcaaagattg ttcgacgaac
     4381 aatctattac ttacagaaga tctgttttga gaagaggtga agttccaact gttgttgttg
     4441 aagcttacgt tgcttacggt tgggaaagat acgctactgc tggttacact atgaacactt
     4501 tcggtaagtc tttgccagtt gaagacgttt acaagtactt cggttacact ccagaaaaga
     4561 ttggtgaaag agttgttcaa tacgttaact ctattaaggc ttctccacaa attttgtacg
     4621 aattccacga cttgtaattt tgtataacta aataatattg gaaactaaat acgaataccc
     4681 aaatttttta tctaaatttt gccgaaagat taaaatctgc agagatatcc gaaacaggta
     4741 aatggatgtt tcaatccctg tagtcagtca ggaacccata ttatattaca gtattagtcg
     4801 ccgcttaggc acgcctttaa ttagcaaaat caaaccttaa gtgcatatgc cgtataaggg
     4861 aaactcaaag aactggcatc gcaaaaatga aaaaaaggaa gagtgaaaaa aaaaaaattc
     4921 aaaagaaatt tactaaagat gacgaattgc cgcagtcata acttcgtata atgtacatta
     4981 tacgaagtta tgaataaaaa acacgctttt tcagttcgag tttatcatta tcaatactgc
     5041 catttcaaag aatacgtaaa taattaatag tagtgatttt cctaacttta tttagtcaaa
     5101 aaattagcct tttaattctg ctgtaacccg tacatgccca aaataggggg cgggttacac
     5161 agaatatata acatcgtagg tgtctgggtg aacagtttat tcctggcatc cactaaatat
     5221 aatggagccc gctttttaag ctggcatcca gaaaaaaaaa gaatcccagc accaaaatat
     5281 tgttttcttc accaaccatc agttcatagg tccattctct tagcgcaact acagagaaca
     5341 ggggcacaaa caggcaaaaa acgggcacaa cctcaatgga gtgatgcaac ctgcctggag
     5401 taaatgatga cacaaggcaa ttgacccacg catgtatcta tctcattttc ttacaccttc
     5461 tattaccttc tgctctctct gatttggaaa aagctgaaaa aaaaggttga aaccagttcc
     5521 ctgaaattat tcccctactt gactaataag tatataaaga cggtaggtat tgattgtaat
     5581 tctgtaaatc tatttcttaa acttcttaaa ttctactttt atagttagtc ttttttttag
     5641 ttttaaaaca ccaagaactt agtttcgaat aaacacacat aaacaaacaa aatgaaagca
     5701 gcggttgtca atgaatttaa gaaagccctg gaaatcaaag aagtggaacg cccgaaactg
     5761 gaagaaggtg aagtcctggt gaaaattgaa gcgtgcggcg tttgtcatac cgatctgcat
     5821 gcggcccacg gtgactggcc gattaaaccg aaactgccgc tgatcccggg tcacgaaggc
     5881 gtgggtatcg tggttgaagt ggccaaaggt gttaaatcaa ttaaagtcgg cgatcgtgtg
     5941 ggtatcccgt ggctgtattc ggcatgcggc gaatgtgaat actgcctgac cggtcaggaa
     6001 acgctgtgtc cgcatcaact gaacggcggt tattccgttg atggcggtta tgcagaatac
     6061 tgcaaagcac cggctgatta cgtggctaaa attccggata atctggaccc ggttgaagtc
     6121 gcaccgatcc tgtgtgctgg cgtcaccacg tataaagcac tgaaagtgag cggtgcacgt
     6181 ccgggtgaat gggttgcgat ttatggcatc ggcggtctgg gtcacattgc cctgcagtac
     6241 gcgaaagcca tgggtctgaa cgtcgtggca gtggatatca gcgacgaaaa atctaaactg
     6301 gctaaagatc tgggcgcaga cattgctatc aatggtctga aagaagatcc ggttaaagcg
     6361 attcatgacc aagttggcgg tgtccacgca gctatcagcg tggccgttaa caagaaagcg
     6421 tttgaacagg cctaccaatc tgtgaaacgt ggcggtaccc tggttgtcgt gggtctgccg
     6481 aacgcagatc tgccgattcc gatctttgac accgttctga atggtgtcag tgtgaaaggc
     6541 tccattgtcg gtacgcgcaa agatatgcag gaagcactgg acttcgcggc ccgtggcaaa
     6601 gttcgcccga ttgtcgaaac ggcggaactg gaagaaatca atgaagtgtt tgaacgtatg
     6661 gaaaaaggta aaatcaacgg tcgtatcgtg ctgaaactga aagaagatta aatccgctct
     6721 aaccgaaaag gaaggagtta gacaacctga agtctaggtc cctatttatt tttttatagt
     6781 tatgttagta ttaagaacgt tatttatatt tcaaattttt cttttttttc tgtacagacg
     6841 cgtgtacgca tgtaacatta tactgaaaac cttgcttgag aaggttttgg gacgctcgaa
     6901 gataacttcg tataatgtac attatacgaa gttatcggaa gcagaaatac acgcgggggg
     6961 atccactagt tctagagcgg ccgccaccgg aataaaaaac acgctttttc agttcgagtt
     7021 tatcattatc aatactgcca tttcaaagaa tacgtaaata attaatagta gtgattttcc
     7081 taactttatt tagtcaaaaa attagccttt taattctgct gtaacccgta catgcccaaa
     7141 atagggggcg ggttacacag aatatataac atcgtaggtg tctgggtgaa cagtttattc
     7201 ctggcatcca ctaaatataa tggagcccgc tttttaagct ggcatccaga aaaaaaaaga
     7261 atcccagcac caaaatattg ttttcttcac caaccatcag ttcataggtc cattctctta
     7321 gcgcaactac agagaacagg ggcacaaaca ggcaaaaaac gggcacaacc tcaatggagt
     7381 gatgcaacct gcctggagta aatgatgaca caaggcaatt gacccacgca tgtatctatc
     7441 tcattttctt acaccttcta ttaccttctg ctctctctga tttggaaaaa gctgaaaaaa
     7501 aaggttgaaa ccagttccct gaaattattc ccctacttga ctaataagta tataaagacg
     7561 gtaggtattg attgtaattc tgtaaatcta tttcttaaac ttcttaaatt ctacttttat
     7621 agttagtctt ttttttagtt ttaaaacacc aagaacttag tttcgaataa acacacataa
     7681 acaaacaaaa tgtccgccgc tactgttggt aaacctatta agtgcattgc tgctgttgcg
     7741 tatgatgcga agaaaccatt aagtgttgaa gaaatcacgg tagacgcccc aaaagcgcac
     7801 gaagtacgta tcaaaattga atatactgct gtatgccaca ctgatgcgta cactttatca
     7861 ggctctgatc cagaaggact tttcccttgc gttctgggcc acgaaggagc cggtatcgta
     7921 gaatctgtag gcgatgatgt cataacagtt aagcctggtg atcatgttat tgctttgtac
     7981 actgctgagt gtggcaaatg taagttctgt acttccggta aaaccaactt atgtggtgct
     8041 gttagagcta ctcaagggaa aggtgtaatg cctgatggga ccacaagatt tcataatgcg
     8101 aaaggtgaag atatatacca tttcatgggt tgctctactt tttccgaata tactgtggtg
     8161 gcagatgtct ctgtggttgc catcgatcca aaagctccct tggatgctgc ctgtttactg
     8221 ggttgtggtg ttactactgg ttttggggcg gctcttaaga cagctaatgt gcaaaaaggc
     8281 gataccgttg cagtatttgg ctgcgggact gtaggactct ccgttatcca aggtgcaaag
     8341 ttaaggggcg cttccaagat cattgccatt gacattaaca ataagaaaaa acaatattgt
     8401 tctcaatttg gtgccacgga ttttgttaat cccaaggaag atttggccaa agatcaaact
     8461 atcgttgaaa agttaattga aatgactgat gggggtctgg attttacttt tgactgtact
     8521 ggtaatacca aaattatgag agatgctttg gaagcctgtc ataaaggttg gggtcaatct
     8581 attatcattg gtgtggctgc cgctggtgaa gaaatttcta caaggccgtt ccagctggtc
     8641 actggtagag tgtggaaagg ctctgctttt ggtggcatca aaggtagatc tgaaatgggc
     8701 ggtttaatta aagactatca aaaaggtgcc ttaaaagtcg aagaatttat cactcacagg
     8761 agaccattca aagaaatcaa tcaagccttt gaagatttgc ataacggtga ttgcttaaga
     8821 accgtcttga agtctgatga aataaaatag gagtacttaa ttaaactaag taagcatgac
     8881 tcaaattttc tggaatactt tgaaaatcaa cgtcctacat tctatcaaat atcatatata
     8941 tgcgcacaat tacgttcttc agcaatcagt tagacctgaa gaaaaaagta agggtagaaa
     9001 aagtatataa atatataaaa gtgtaaaaat aaaaaataca atgtggttgt gtgaaattta
     9061 ttgacctcgc ctgttcctaa cggtggagct ccagcttttg ttccctttag tgagggttaa
     9121 ttgcgcgctt ggcgtaatca tggtcatagc tgtttcctgt gtgaaattgt tatccgctca
     9181 caattccaca caacatagga gccggaagca taaagtgtaa agcctggggt gcctaatgag
     9241 tgaggtaact cacattaatt gcgttgcgct cactgcccgc tttccagtcg ggaaacctgt
     9301 cgtgccagct gcattaatga atcggccaac gcgcggggag aggcggtttg cgtattgggc
     9361 gctcttccgc ttcctcgctc actgactcgc tgcgctcggt cgttcggctg cggcgagcgg
     9421 tatcagctca ctcaaaggcg gtaatacggt tatccacaga atcaggggat aacgcaggaa
     9481 agaacatgtg agcaaaaggc cagcaaaagg ccaggaaccg taaaaaggcc gcgttgctgg
     9541 cgtttttcca taggctccgc ccccctgacg agcatcacaa aaatcgacgc tcaagtcaga
     9601 ggtggcgaaa cccgacagga ctataaagat accaggcgtt tccccctgga agctccctcg
     9661 tgcgctctcc tgttccgacc ctgccgctta ccggatacct gtccgccttt ctcccttcgg
     9721 gaagcgtggc gctttctcat agctcacgct gtaggtatct cagttcggtg taggtcgttc
     9781 gctccaagct gggctgtgtg cacgaacccc ccgttcagcc cgaccgctgc gccttatccg
     9841 gtaactatcg tcttgagtcc aacccggtaa gacacgactt atcgccactg gcagcagcca
     9901 ctggtaacag gattagcaga gcgaggtatg taggcggtgc tacagagttc ttgaagtggt
     9961 ggcctaacta cggctacact agaaggacag tatttggtat ctgcgctctg ctgaagccag
    10021 ttaccttcgg aaaaagagtt ggtagctctt gatccggcaa acaaaccacc gctggtagcg
    10081 gtggtttttt tgtttgcaag cagcagatta cgcgcagaaa aaaaggatct caagaagatc
    10141 ctttgatctt ttctacgggg tctgacgctc agtggaacga aaactcacgt taagggattt
    10201 tggtcatgag attatcaaaa aggatcttca cctagatcct tttaaattaa aaatgaagtt
    10261 ttaaatcaat ctaaagtata tatgagtaaa cttggtctga cagttaccaa tgcttaatca
    10321 gtgaggcacc tatctcagcg atctgtctat ttcgttcatc catagttgcc tgactccccg
    10381 tcgtgtagat aactacgata cgggagggct taccatctgg ccccagtgct gcaatgatac
    10441 cgcgagaccc acgctcaccg gctccagatt tatcagcaat aaaccagcca gccggaaggg
    10501 ccgagcgcag aagtggtcct gcaactttat ccgcctccat ccagtctatt aattgttgcc
    10561 gggaagctag agtaagtagt tcgccagtta atagtttgcg caacgttgtt gccattgcta
    10621 caggcatcgt ggtgtcacgc tcgtcgtttg gtatggcttc attcagctcc ggttcccaac
    10681 gatcaaggcg agttacatga tcccccatgt tgtgcaaaaa agcggttagc tccttcggtc
    10741 ctccgatcgt tgtcagaagt aagttggccg cagtgttatc actcatggtt atggcagcac
    10801 tgcataattc tcttactgtc atgccatccg taagatgctt ttctgtgact ggtgagtact
    10861 caaccaagtc attctgagaa tagtgtatgc ggcgaccgag ttgctcttgc ccggcgtcaa
    10921 tacgggataa taccgcgcca catagcagaa ctttaaaagt gctcatcatt ggaaaacgtt
    10981 cttcggggcg aaaactctca aggatcttac cgctgttgag atccagttcg atgtaaccca
    11041 ctcgtgcacc caactgatct tcagcatctt ttactttcac cagcgtttct gggtgagcaa
    11101 aaacaggaag gcaaaatgcc gcaaaaaagg gaataagggc gacacggaaa tgttgaatac
    11161 tcatactctt cctttttcaa tattattgaa gcatttatca gggttattgt ctcatgagcg
    11221 gatacatatt tgaatgtatt tagaaaaata aacaaatagg ggttccgcgc acatttcccc
    11281 gaaaagtgcc acctgggtcc ttttcatcac gtgctataaa aataattata atttaaattt
    11341 tttaatataa atatataaat taaaaataga aagtaaaaaa agaaattaaa gaaaaaatag
    11401 tttttgtttt ccgaagatgt aaaagactct agggggatcg ccaacaaata ctacctttta
    11461 tcttgctctt cctgctctca ggtattaatg ccgaattgtt tcatcttgtc tgtgtagaag
    11521 accacacacg aaaatcctgt gattttacat tttacttatc gttaatcgaa tgtatatcta
    11581 tttaatctgc ttttcttgtc taataaatat atatgtaaag tacgcttttt gttgaaattt
    11641 tttaaacctt tgtttatttt tttttcttca ttccgtaact cttctacctt ctttatttac
    11701 tttctaaaat ccaaatacaa aacataaaaa taaataaaca cagagtaaat tcccaaatta
    11761 ttccatcatt aaaagatacg aggcgcgtgt aagttacagg caagcgatcc gtcctaagaa
    11821 accattatta tcatgacatt aacctataaa aataggcgta tcacgaggcc ctttcgtc
//
LOCUS       ScMOX3e-TAL1-pRS-416       11727 bp ds-DNA     circular     14-JAN-2020
DEFINITION  Mdh and DAS1.
ACCESSION   urn.local...j-9npwa3g
KEYWORDS    "accession:U03450" "marker:AmpR" "organism:Saccharomyces;
            cerevisiae" "ref:pmid\:2659436".
SOURCE      
  ORGANISM  .
COMMENT     Yeast centromere vector with URA3 marker.COMMENT                   
                                                     COMMENT     <small>[1] A
            system of shuttle vectors and yeast host strains       designed for
            efficient manipulation of DNA in Saccharomyces         cerevisiae.
            Genetics 1989
            122:19-27. Sikorski RS, Hieter P.         (pmid:2659436)</small>.
FEATURES             Location/Qualifiers
     promoter        196..416
                     /standard_name="URA3 promoter"
     CDS             417..1220
                     /standard_name="URA3"
     rep_origin      complement(1351..1806)
     promoter        1977..1995
                     /standard_name="T7 promoter"
     source          complement(<2024..>3959)
                     /organism="Saccharomyces cerevisiae S288c"
                     /mol_type="genomic DNA"
                     /strain="S288c"
                     /db_xref="taxon:559292"
                     /chromosome="XII"
                     /note="R64-1-1"
     misc_feature    <2024..>3963
                     /standard_name="MCS"
     promoter        2024..2765
                     /standard_name="pSSA1"
     mRNA            2766..3773
                     /gene="TAL1"
                     /locus_tag="YLR354C"
                     /product="Tal1p"
     CDS             2766..3773
                     /gene="TAL1"
                     /locus_tag="YLR354C"
                     /EC_number="2.2.1.2"
                     /note="Transaldolase, enzyme in the non-oxidative pentose
                     phosphate pathway; converts sedoheptulose 7-phosphate and
                     glyceraldehyde 3-phosphate to erythrose 4-phosphate and
                     fructose 6-phosphate"
                     /codon_start=1
                     /product="Tal1p"
                     /protein_id="DAA09658.1"
                     /db_xref="SGD:S000004346"
                     /translation="MSEPAQKKQKVANNSLEQLKASGTVVVADTGDFGSIAKFQPQDS
                     TTNPSLILAAAKQPTYAKLIDVAVEYGKKHGKTTEEQVENAVDRLLVEFGKEILKIVP
                     GRVSTEVDARLSFDTQATIEKARHIIKLFEQEGVSKERVLIKIASTWEGIQAAKELEE
                     KDGIHCNLTLLFSFVQAVACAEAQVTLISPFVGRILDWYKSSTGKDYKGEADPGVISV
                     KKIYNYYKKYGYKTIVMGASFRSTDEIKNLAGVDYLTISPALLDKLMNSTEPFPRVLD
                     PVSAKKEAGDKISYISDESKFRFDLNEDAMATEKLSEGIRKFSADIVTLFDLIEKKVT
                     A"
     terminator      3774..3959
                     /standard_name="TAL1t"
     terminator      <4007..4026
                     /standard_name="CYC1t"
     misc_feature    4027..4060
                     /note="Geneious type:
                     site_specific_recombination_target_region"
                     /standard_name="loxPsym_3_3_YNL331C"
     promoter        4061..4480
                     /gene="pTEF1"
     CDS             4481..6577
                     /standard_name="DAS1"
     terminator      6578..6877
                     /standard_name="PHO5t"
     misc_feature    6898..6931
                     /note="Geneious type:
                     site_specific_recombination_target_region"
                     /standard_name="loxPsym_3_3_YNL331C"
     promoter        6932..7631
                     /standard_name="pTDH3"
     misc_feature    complement(7036..7149)
                     /note="Geneious type: ORF"
                     /standard_name="ORF 11 (frame 1)"
     misc_feature    7074..7343
                     /note="Geneious type: ORF"
                     /standard_name="ORF 1 (frame 2)"
     misc_feature    complement(7269..7373)
                     /note="Geneious type: ORF"
                     /standard_name="ORF 10 (frame 2)"
     misc_feature    complement(7599..7760)
                     /note="Geneious type: ORF"
                     /standard_name="ORF 9 (frame 2)"
     CDS             7632..8651
                     /standard_name="Mdh_Bs"
     misc_feature    7632..8651
                     /note="Geneious type: ORF"
                     /standard_name="ORF 2 (frame 2)"
     misc_feature    complement(7857..8306)
                     /note="Geneious type: ORF"
                     /standard_name="ORF 7 (frame 2)"
     misc_feature    7981..8103
                     /note="Geneious type: ORF"
                     /standard_name="ORF 3 (frame 3)"
     misc_feature    8129..8236
                     /note="Geneious type: ORF"
                     /standard_name="ORF 4 (frame 1)"
     misc_feature    complement(8162..8263)
                     /note="Geneious type: ORF"
                     /standard_name="ORF 8 (frame 3)"
     misc_feature    complement(8372..8485)
                     /note="Geneious type: ORF"
                     /standard_name="ORF 6 (frame 3)"
     terminator      <8652..8841
                     /standard_name="CYC1t"
     misc_feature    complement(8740..8862)
                     /note="Geneious type: ORF"
                     /standard_name="ORF 5 (frame 1)"
     misc_feature    8842..8875
                     /note="Geneious type:
                     site_specific_recombination_target_region"
                     /standard_name="loxPsym_3_3_YNL331C"
     promoter        complement(8953..8971)
                     /standard_name="T3 promoter"
     protein_bind    9016..9032
                     /standard_name="lac operator"
     promoter        complement(9040..9046)
                     /standard_name="lac promoter"
     promoter        complement(9047..9064)
                     /standard_name="lac promoter"
     promoter        complement(9065..9070)
                     /standard_name="lac promoter"
     rep_origin      complement(9394..9982)
     CDS             complement(10153..10944)
                     /standard_name="AmpR"
     CDS             complement(10945..11013)
                     /standard_name="AmpR"
     promoter        complement(11014..11118)
                     /standard_name="AmpR promoter"
     misc_feature    11155..11658
                     /standard_name="CEN/ARS"
ORIGIN      
        1 tcgcgcgttt cggtgatgac ggtgaaaacc tctgacacat gcagctcccg gagacggtca
       61 cagcttgtct gtaagcggat gccgggagca gacaagcccg tcagggcgcg tcagcgggtg
      121 ttggcgggtg tcggggctgg cttaactatg cggcatcaga gcagattgta ctgagagtgc
      181 accataccac agcttttcaa ttcaattcat catttttttt ttattctttt ttttgatttc
      241 ggtttctttg aaattttttt gattcggtaa tctccgaaca gaaggaagaa cgaaggaagg
      301 agcacagact tagattggta tatatacgca tatgtagtgt tgaagaaaca tgaaattgcc
      361 cagtattctt aacccaactg cacagaacaa aaacctgcag gaaacgaaga taaatcatgt
      421 cgaaagctac atataaggaa cgtgctgcta ctcatcctag tcctgttgct gccaagctat
      481 ttaatatcat gcacgaaaag caaacaaact tgtgtgcttc attggatgtt cgtaccacca
      541 aggaattact ggagttagtt gaagcattag gtcccaaaat ttgtttacta aaaacacatg
      601 tggatatctt gactgatttt tccatggagg gcacagttaa gccgctaaag gcattatccg
      661 ccaagtacaa ttttttactc ttcgaagaca gaaaatttgc tgacattggt aatacagtca
      721 aattgcagta ctctgcgggt gtatacagaa tagcagaatg ggcagacatt acgaatgcac
      781 acggtgtggt gggcccaggt attgttagcg gtttgaagca ggcggcagaa gaagtaacaa
      841 aggaacctag aggccttttg atgttagcag aattgtcatg caagggctcc ctatctactg
      901 gagaatatac taagggtact gttgacattg cgaagagcga caaagatttt gttatcggct
      961 ttattgctca aagagacatg ggtggaagag atgaaggtta cgattggttg attatgacac
     1021 ccggtgtggg tttagatgac aagggagacg cattgggtca acagtataga accgtggatg
     1081 atgtggtctc tacaggatct gacattatta ttgttggaag aggactattt gcaaagggaa
     1141 gggatgctaa ggtagagggt gaacgttaca gaaaagcagg ctgggaagca tatttgagaa
     1201 gatgcggcca gcaaaactaa aaaactgtat tataagtaaa tgcatgtata ctaaactcac
     1261 aaattagagc ttcaatttaa ttatatcagt tattacccta tgcggtgtga aataccgcac
     1321 agatgcgtaa ggagaaaata ccgcatcagg aaattgtaaa cgttaatatt ttgttaaaat
     1381 tcgcgttaaa tttttgttaa atcagctcat tttttaacca ataggccgaa atcggcaaaa
     1441 tcccttataa atcaaaagaa tagaccgaga tagggttgag tgttgttcca gtttggaaca
     1501 agagtccact attaaagaac gtggactcca acgtcaaagg nnnnnnnnnn nnnnnnnnnn
     1561 nnnnnnnnnn nnnnnnnnnn nnnnnnnnnt nnnnnnnnnn nnnnnnnnnn nnnnnnnnnn
     1621 nnnnnnnnnn nnnnnnnnnn nnnnnnnnnn nnnnnnnnnn nnnnnnnnnn nnnnnnnnnn
     1681 ngnnnnnnnn nnnnnnnnnn nnnnnnnnnn nnnnnnnnnn nnnnnnnnnn nnnnnnnnnn
     1741 nnnnnnnnnn nnnnnnnnnn nnnnnnnnnn nnnnnnnnnn nnnnnnnnnn nnnnnnnnnn
     1801 nnnnnncgcg ccattcgcca ttcaggctgc gcaactgttg ggaagggcga tcggtgcggg
     1861 cctcttcgct attacgccag ctggcgaaag ggggatgtgc tgcaaggcga ttaagttggg
     1921 taacgccagg gttttcccag tcacgacgtt gtaaaacgac ggccagtgag cgcgcgtaat
     1981 acgactcact atagggcgaa ttgggtaccg ggccccccct cgatatgtgt gtatatattc
     2041 ggttggactc ttcagtgctg aaaggtagaa agcatgaggt aaaaagataa agagtagaag
     2101 gaaaaaaaaa agaaccaact aaatatagtg ggtagataac cttaaactat ttatttagag
     2161 gcgacaatgt gaaaaatttt ttcttcaaag gctcggttgt cgacaaattg ttacgttgtg
     2221 ctttgatttc taaagcgctt cttcacctgc aggttctgag ccctaagaaa aaaaatttcc
     2281 ttggttgaaa atggcggaaa aaaaaaattc agaaaaagaa ataaagcacg tgtgcgcggt
     2341 gtgtggatga tggtttcatc attgtcaacg gcattttcgt tcttgtggat tgttgtaaac
     2401 tttccagaac attctagaaa gaaagcacac ggaacgttta gaagctgtca tttgcgtttt
     2461 ttctccagat tttagttgag aaagtaatta aattattctt ctttttccag aacgttccat
     2521 cggcggcaaa agggagagaa agaacccaaa aagaaggggg gccatttaga ttagctgatc
     2581 gtttcgagga cttcaaggtt atataagggg tggattgatg tatcttcgag aagggattga
     2641 gttgtagttt cgtttcccaa ttcttactta agttgtttta ttttctctat ttgtaagata
     2701 agcacatcaa aagaaaagta atcaagtatt acaagaaaca aaaattcaag taaataacag
     2761 ataatatgtc tgaaccagct caaaagaaac aaaaggttgc taacaactct ctagaacaat
     2821 tgaaagcctc cggcactgtc gttgttgccg acactggtga tttcggctct attgccaagt
     2881 ttcaacctca agactccaca actaacccat cattgatctt ggctgctgcc aagcaaccaa
     2941 cttacgccaa gttgatcgat gttgccgtgg aatacggtaa gaagcatggt aagaccaccg
     3001 aagaacaagt cgaaaatgct gtggacagat tgttagtcga attcggtaag gagatcttaa
     3061 agattgttcc aggcagagtc tccaccgaag ttgatgctag attgtctttt gacactcaag
     3121 ctaccattga aaaggctaga catatcatta aattgtttga acaagaaggt gtctccaagg
     3181 aaagagtcct tattaaaatt gcttccactt gggaaggtat tcaagctgcc aaagaattgg
     3241 aagaaaagga cggtatccac tgtaatttga ctctattatt ctccttcgtt caagcagttg
     3301 cctgtgccga ggcccaagtt actttgattt ccccatttgt tggtagaatt ctagactggt
     3361 acaaatccag cactggtaaa gattacaagg gtgaagccga cccaggtgtt atttccgtca
     3421 agaaaatcta caactactac aagaagtacg gttacaagac tattgttatg ggtgcttctt
     3481 tcagaagcac tgacgaaatc aaaaacttgg ctggtgttga ctatctaaca atttctccag
     3541 ctttattgga caagttgatg aacagtactg aacctttccc aagagttttg gaccctgtct
     3601 ccgctaagaa ggaagccggc gacaagattt cttacatcag cgacgaatct aaattcagat
     3661 tcgacttgaa tgaagacgct atggccactg aaaaattgtc cgaaggtatc agaaaattct
     3721 ctgccgatat tgttactcta ttcgacttga ttgaaaagaa agttaccgct taaggaagta
     3781 tctcggaaat attaatttag gccatgtcct tatgcacgtt tcttttgata cttacgggta
     3841 catgtacaca agtatatcta tatatataaa ttaatgaaaa tcccctattt atatatatga
     3901 ctttaacgag acagaacagt tttttatttt ttatcctatt tgatgaatga tacagtttct
     3961 cgaggtcgac ggtatcgata agcttgatat cgaattcctg cagcccaggt tttgggacgc
     4021 tcgaagataa cttcgtataa tgtacattat acgaagttat gcacacacca tagcttcaaa
     4081 atgtttctac tcctttttta ctcttccaga ttttctcgga ctccgcgcat cgccgtacca
     4141 cttcaaaaca cccaagcaca gcatactaaa tttcccctct ttcttcctct agggtgtcgt
     4201 taattacccg tactaaaggt ttggaaaaga aaaaagagac cgcctcgttt ctttttcttc
     4261 gtcgaaaaag gcaataaaaa tttttatcac gtttcttttt cttgaaaatt tttttttttg
     4321 atttttttct ctttcgatga cctcccattg atatttaagt taataaacgg tcttcaattt
     4381 ctcaagtttc agtttcattt ttcttgttct attacaactt tttttacttc ttgctcatta
     4441 gaaagaaagc atagcaatct aatctaagtt ttaattacaa atggctagaa ttccaaaggc
     4501 tgtttctact caagacgaca ttcacgaatt ggttattaag actttcagat gttacgtttt
     4561 ggacttggtt gaacaatacg gtggtggtca cccaggttct gctatgggta tggttgctat
     4621 tggtattgct ttgtggaagt accaaatgaa gtacgctcca aacgacccag actacttcaa
     4681 cagagacaga ttcgttttgt ctaacggtca cgtttgtttg ttccaatact tgttccaaca
     4741 cttgactggt ttgaaggaaa tgactgttaa gcaattgcaa tcttaccact cttctgacta
     4801 ccactctttg actccaggtc acccagaaat tgaaaaccca gctgttgaag ttactactgg
     4861 tccattgggt caaggtattt ctaacgctgt tggtatggct attggttcta agaacttggc
     4921 tgctacttac aacagaccag gtttcccagt tgttgacaac actatttacg ctattgttgg
     4981 tgacgcttgt ttgcaagaag gtccagcttt ggaatctatt tctttggctg gtcacttggc
     5041 tttggacaac ttgattgtta tttacgacaa caaccaagtt tgttgtgacg gttctgttga
     5101 cgttaacaac actgaagaca tttctgctaa gttcagagct caaaactgga acgttattga
     5161 cattgttgac ggttctagag acgttgctac tattgttaag gctattgact gggctaaggc
     5221 tgaaactgaa agaccaactt tgattaacgt tagaactgaa attggtcaag actctgcttt
     5281 cggtaaccac cacgctgctc acggttctgc tttgggtgaa gaaggtatta gagaattgaa
     5341 gactaagtac ggtttcaacc cagctcaaaa gttctggttc ccaaaggaag tttacgactt
     5401 cttcgctgaa aagccagcta agggtgacga attggttaag aactggaaga agttggttga
     5461 ctcttacgtt aaggaatacc caagagaagg tcaagaattc ttgtctagag ttagaggtga
     5521 attgccaaag aactggagaa cttacattcc acaagacaag ccaactgaac caactgctac
     5581 tagaacttct gctagagaaa ttgttagagc tttgggtaag aacttgccac aagttattgc
     5641 tggttctggt gacttgtctg tttctatttt gttgaactgg gacggtgtta agtacttctt
     5701 caacccaaag ttgcaaactt tctgtggttt gggtggtgac tactctggta gatacattga
     5761 attcggtatt agagaacact ctatgtgtgc tattgctaac ggtttggctg cttacaacaa
     5821 gggtactttc ttgccaatta cttctacttt ctacatgttc tacttgtacg ctgctccagc
     5881 tttgagaatg gctgctttgc aagaattgaa ggctattcac attgctactc acgactctat
     5941 tggtgctggt gaagacggtc caactcacca accaattgct ttgtcttctt tgttcagagc
     6001 tatgccaaac ttctactaca tgagaccagc tgacgctact gaagttgctg ctttgttcga
     6061 agttgctgtt gaattggaac actctacttt gttgtctttg tctagacacg aagttgacca
     6121 atacccaggt aagacttctg ctcaaggtgc taagagaggt ggttacgttg ttgaagactg
     6181 tgaaggtaag ccagacgttc aattgattgg tactggttct gaattggaat tcgctattaa
     6241 gactgctaga ttgttgagac aacaaaaggg ttggaaggtt agagttttgt ctttcccatg
     6301 tcaaagattg ttcgacgaac aatctattac ttacagaaga tctgttttga gaagaggtga
     6361 agttccaact gttgttgttg aagcttacgt tgcttacggt tgggaaagat acgctactgc
     6421 tggttacact atgaacactt tcggtaagtc tttgccagtt gaagacgttt acaagtactt
     6481 cggttacact ccagaaaaga ttggtgaaag agttgttcaa tacgttaact ctattaaggc
     6541 ttctccacaa attttgtacg aattccacga cttgtaattt tgtataacta aataatattg
     6601 gaaactaaat acgaataccc aaatttttta tctaaatttt gccgaaagat taaaatctgc
     6661 agagatatcc gaaacaggta aatggatgtt tcaatccctg tagtcagtca ggaacccata
     6721 ttatattaca gtattagtcg ccgcttaggc acgcctttaa ttagcaaaat caaaccttaa
     6781 gtgcatatgc cgtataaggg aaactcaaag aactggcatc gcaaaaatga aaaaaaggaa
     6841 gagtgaaaaa aaaaaaattc aaaagaaatt tactaaagat gacgaattgc cgcagtcata
     6901 acttcgtata atgtacatta tacgaagtta tgaataaaaa acacgctttt tcagttcgag
     6961 tttatcatta tcaatactgc catttcaaag aatacgtaaa taattaatag tagtgatttt
     7021 cctaacttta tttagtcaaa aaattagcct tttaattctg ctgtaacccg tacatgccca
     7081 aaataggggg cgggttacac agaatatata acatcgtagg tgtctgggtg aacagtttat
     7141 tcctggcatc cactaaatat aatggagccc gctttttaag ctggcatcca gaaaaaaaaa
     7201 gaatcccagc accaaaatat tgttttcttc accaaccatc agttcatagg tccattctct
     7261 tagcgcaact acagagaaca ggggcacaaa caggcaaaaa acgggcacaa cctcaatgga
     7321 gtgatgcaac ctgcctggag taaatgatga cacaaggcaa ttgacccacg catgtatcta
     7381 tctcattttc ttacaccttc tattaccttc tgctctctct gatttggaaa aagctgaaaa
     7441 aaaaggttga aaccagttcc ctgaaattat tcccctactt gactaataag tatataaaga
     7501 cggtaggtat tgattgtaat tctgtaaatc tatttcttaa acttcttaaa ttctactttt
     7561 atagttagtc ttttttttag ttttaaaaca ccaagaactt agtttcgaat aaacacacat
     7621 aaacaaacaa aatgaaagca gcggttgtca atgaatttaa gaaagccctg gaaatcaaag
     7681 aagtggaacg cccgaaactg gaagaaggtg aagtcctggt gaaaattgaa gcgtgcggcg
     7741 tttgtcatac cgatctgcat gcggcccacg gtgactggcc gattaaaccg aaactgccgc
     7801 tgatcccggg tcacgaaggc gtgggtatcg tggttgaagt ggccaaaggt gttaaatcaa
     7861 ttaaagtcgg cgatcgtgtg ggtatcccgt ggctgtattc ggcatgcggc gaatgtgaat
     7921 actgcctgac cggtcaggaa acgctgtgtc cgcatcaact gaacggcggt tattccgttg
     7981 atggcggtta tgcagaatac tgcaaagcac cggctgatta cgtggctaaa attccggata
     8041 atctggaccc ggttgaagtc gcaccgatcc tgtgtgctgg cgtcaccacg tataaagcac
     8101 tgaaagtgag cggtgcacgt ccgggtgaat gggttgcgat ttatggcatc ggcggtctgg
     8161 gtcacattgc cctgcagtac gcgaaagcca tgggtctgaa cgtcgtggca gtggatatca
     8221 gcgacgaaaa atctaaactg gctaaagatc tgggcgcaga cattgctatc aatggtctga
     8281 aagaagatcc ggttaaagcg attcatgacc aagttggcgg tgtccacgca gctatcagcg
     8341 tggccgttaa caagaaagcg tttgaacagg cctaccaatc tgtgaaacgt ggcggtaccc
     8401 tggttgtcgt gggtctgccg aacgcagatc tgccgattcc gatctttgac accgttctga
     8461 atggtgtcag tgtgaaaggc tccattgtcg gtacgcgcaa agatatgcag gaagcactgg
     8521 acttcgcggc ccgtggcaaa gttcgcccga ttgtcgaaac ggcggaactg gaagaaatca
     8581 atgaagtgtt tgaacgtatg gaaaaaggta aaatcaacgg tcgtatcgtg ctgaaactga
     8641 aagaagatta aatccgctct aaccgaaaag gaaggagtta gacaacctga agtctaggtc
     8701 cctatttatt tttttatagt tatgttagta ttaagaacgt tatttatatt tcaaattttt
     8761 cttttttttc tgtacagacg cgtgtacgca tgtaacatta tactgaaaac cttgcttgag
     8821 aaggttttgg gacgctcgaa gataacttcg tataatgtac attatacgaa gttatcggaa
     8881 gcagaaatac acgcgggggg atccactagt tctagagcgg ccgccaccgc ggtggagctc
     8941 cagcttttgt tccctttagt gagggttaat tgcgcgcttg gcgtaatcat ggtcatagct
     9001 gtttcctgtg tgaaattgtt atccgctcac aattccacac aacataggag ccggaagcat
     9061 aaagtgtaaa gcctggggtg cctaatgagt gaggtaactc acattaattg cgttgcgctc
     9121 actgcccgct ttccagtcgg gaaacctgtc gtgccagctg cattaatgaa tcggccaacg
     9181 cgcggggaga ggcggtttgc gtattgggcg ctcttccgct tcctcgctca ctgactcgct
     9241 gcgctcggtc gttcggctgc ggcgagcggt atcagctcac tcaaaggcgg taatacggtt
     9301 atccacagaa tcaggggata acgcaggaaa gaacatgtga gcaaaaggcc agcaaaaggc
     9361 caggaaccgt aaaaaggccg cgttgctggc gtttttccat aggctccgcc cccctgacga
     9421 gcatcacaaa aatcgacgct caagtcagag gtggcgaaac ccgacaggac tataaagata
     9481 ccaggcgttt ccccctggaa gctccctcgt gcgctctcct gttccgaccc tgccgcttac
     9541 cggatacctg tccgcctttc tcccttcggg aagcgtggcg ctttctcata gctcacgctg
     9601 taggtatctc agttcggtgt aggtcgttcg ctccaagctg ggctgtgtgc acgaaccccc
     9661 cgttcagccc gaccgctgcg ccttatccgg taactatcgt cttgagtcca acccggtaag
     9721 acacgactta tcgccactgg cagcagccac tggtaacagg attagcagag cgaggtatgt
     9781 aggcggtgct acagagttct tgaagtggtg gcctaactac ggctacacta gaaggacagt
     9841 atttggtatc tgcgctctgc tgaagccagt taccttcgga aaaagagttg gtagctcttg
     9901 atccggcaaa caaaccaccg ctggtagcgg tggttttttt gtttgcaagc agcagattac
     9961 gcgcagaaaa aaaggatctc aagaagatcc tttgatcttt tctacggggt ctgacgctca
    10021 gtggaacgaa aactcacgtt aagggatttt ggtcatgaga ttatcaaaaa ggatcttcac
    10081 ctagatcctt ttaaattaaa aatgaagttt taaatcaatc taaagtatat atgagtaaac
    10141 ttggtctgac agttaccaat gcttaatcag tgaggcacct atctcagcga tctgtctatt
    10201 tcgttcatcc atagttgcct gactccccgt cgtgtagata actacgatac gggagggctt
    10261 accatctggc cccagtgctg caatgatacc gcgagaccca cgctcaccgg ctccagattt
    10321 atcagcaata aaccagccag ccggaagggc cgagcgcaga agtggtcctg caactttatc
    10381 cgcctccatc cagtctatta attgttgccg ggaagctaga gtaagtagtt cgccagttaa
    10441 tagtttgcgc aacgttgttg ccattgctac aggcatcgtg gtgtcacgct cgtcgtttgg
    10501 tatggcttca ttcagctccg gttcccaacg atcaaggcga gttacatgat cccccatgtt
    10561 gtgcaaaaaa gcggttagct ccttcggtcc tccgatcgtt gtcagaagta agttggccgc
    10621 agtgttatca ctcatggtta tggcagcact gcataattct cttactgtca tgccatccgt
    10681 aagatgcttt tctgtgactg gtgagtactc aaccaagtca ttctgagaat agtgtatgcg
    10741 gcgaccgagt tgctcttgcc cggcgtcaat acgggataat accgcgccac atagcagaac
    10801 tttaaaagtg ctcatcattg gaaaacgttc ttcggggcga aaactctcaa ggatcttacc
    10861 gctgttgaga tccagttcga tgtaacccac tcgtgcaccc aactgatctt cagcatcttt
    10921 tactttcacc agcgtttctg ggtgagcaaa aacaggaagg caaaatgccg caaaaaaggg
    10981 aataagggcg acacggaaat gttgaatact catactcttc ctttttcaat attattgaag
    11041 catttatcag ggttattgtc tcatgagcgg atacatattt gaatgtattt agaaaaataa
    11101 acaaataggg gttccgcgca catttccccg aaaagtgcca cctgggtcct tttcatcacg
    11161 tgctataaaa ataattataa tttaaatttt ttaatataaa tatataaatt aaaaatagaa
    11221 agtaaaaaaa gaaattaaag aaaaaatagt ttttgttttc cgaagatgta aaagactcta
    11281 gggggatcgc caacaaatac taccttttat cttgctcttc ctgctctcag gtattaatgc
    11341 cgaattgttt catcttgtct gtgtagaaga ccacacacga aaatcctgtg attttacatt
    11401 ttacttatcg ttaatcgaat gtatatctat ttaatctgct tttcttgtct aataaatata
    11461 tatgtaaagt acgctttttg ttgaaatttt ttaaaccttt gtttattttt ttttcttcat
    11521 tccgtaactc ttctaccttc tttatttact ttctaaaatc caaatacaaa acataaaaat
    11581 aaataaacac agagtaaatt cccaaattat tccatcatta aaagatacga ggcgcgtgta
    11641 agttacaggc aagcgatccg tcctaagaaa ccattattat catgacatta acctataaaa
    11701 ataggcgtat cacgaggccc tttcgtc
//
LOCUS       ScMOX3e2-pRS-416       12890 bp ds-DNA     circular     14-JAN-2020
DEFINITION  Mdh and DAS1/2.
ACCESSION   urn.local...i-8061f9b
KEYWORDS    "accession:U03450" "marker:AmpR" "organism:Saccharomyces;
            cerevisiae" "ref:pmid\:2659436".
SOURCE      
  ORGANISM  .
COMMENT     Yeast centromere vector with URA3 marker.COMMENT                   
                                                     COMMENT     <small>[1] A
            system of shuttle vectors and yeast host strains       designed for
            efficient manipulation of DNA in Saccharomyces         cerevisiae.
            Genetics 1989
            122:19-27. Sikorski RS, Hieter P.         (pmid:2659436)</small>.
FEATURES             Location/Qualifiers
     promoter        196..416
                     /standard_name="URA3 promoter"
     CDS             417..1220
                     /standard_name="URA3"
     rep_origin      complement(1351..1806)
     promoter        1977..1995
                     /standard_name="T7 promoter"
     terminator      <2067..2086
                     /standard_name="CYC1t"
     misc_feature    2087..2120
                     /note="Geneious type:
                     site_specific_recombination_target_region"
                     /standard_name="loxPsym_3_3_YNL331C"
     promoter        2121..2540
                     /gene="pTEF1"
     CDS             2541..4637
                     /standard_name="DAS1"
     terminator      4638..4937
                     /standard_name="PHO5t"
     misc_feature    4958..4991
                     /note="Geneious type:
                     site_specific_recombination_target_region"
                     /standard_name="loxPsym_3_3_YNL331C"
     promoter        4992..5691
                     /standard_name="pTDH3"
     misc_feature    complement(5096..5209)
                     /note="Geneious type: ORF"
                     /standard_name="ORF 11 (frame 1)"
     misc_feature    5134..5403
                     /note="Geneious type: ORF"
                     /standard_name="ORF 1 (frame 2)"
     misc_feature    complement(5329..5433)
                     /note="Geneious type: ORF"
                     /standard_name="ORF 10 (frame 2)"
     misc_feature    complement(5659..5820)
                     /note="Geneious type: ORF"
                     /standard_name="ORF 9 (frame 2)"
     CDS             5692..6711
                     /standard_name="Mdh_Bs"
     misc_feature    5692..6711
                     /note="Geneious type: ORF"
                     /standard_name="ORF 2 (frame 2)"
     misc_feature    complement(5917..6366)
                     /note="Geneious type: ORF"
                     /standard_name="ORF 7 (frame 2)"
     misc_feature    6041..6163
                     /note="Geneious type: ORF"
                     /standard_name="ORF 3 (frame 3)"
     misc_feature    6189..6296
                     /note="Geneious type: ORF"
                     /standard_name="ORF 4 (frame 1)"
     misc_feature    complement(6222..6323)
                     /note="Geneious type: ORF"
                     /standard_name="ORF 8 (frame 3)"
     misc_feature    complement(6432..6545)
                     /note="Geneious type: ORF"
                     /standard_name="ORF 6 (frame 3)"
     terminator      <6712..6901
                     /standard_name="CYC1t"
     misc_feature    complement(6800..6922)
                     /note="Geneious type: ORF"
                     /standard_name="ORF 5 (frame 1)"
     misc_feature    6902..6935
                     /note="Geneious type:
                     site_specific_recombination_target_region"
                     /standard_name="loxPsym_3_3_YNL331C"
     source          <6964..>6983
                     /organism="Saccharomyces cerevisiae S288c"
                     /mol_type="genomic DNA"
                     /strain="S288c"
                     /db_xref="taxon:559292"
                     /chromosome="XII"
                     /note="R64-1-1"
     misc_feature    6984..7017
                     /note="Geneious type:
                     site_specific_recombination_target_region"
                     /standard_name="loxPsym_3_3_YNL331C"
     promoter        7018..7717
                     /standard_name="TEF2 promoter"
     CDS             7718..9805
                     /standard_name="DAS2_Sc"
     misc_feature    9806..10008
                     /gene="ADH1t"
                     /product="ADH1 terminator"
     misc_feature    10009..10042
                     /note="Geneious type:
                     site_specific_recombination_target_region"
                     /standard_name="loxPsym_3_3_YNL331C"
     misc_feature    10063^10064
                     /note="Geneious type: Editing History Deletion"
                     /standard_name="G"
     promoter        complement(10116..10134)
                     /standard_name="T3 promoter"
     protein_bind    10179..10195
                     /standard_name="lac operator"
     promoter        complement(10203..10209)
                     /standard_name="lac promoter"
     promoter        complement(10210..10227)
                     /standard_name="lac promoter"
     promoter        complement(10228..10233)
                     /standard_name="lac promoter"
     rep_origin      complement(10557..11145)
     CDS             complement(11316..12107)
                     /standard_name="AmpR"
     CDS             complement(12108..12176)
                     /standard_name="AmpR"
     promoter        complement(12177..12281)
                     /standard_name="AmpR promoter"
     misc_feature    12318..12821
                     /standard_name="CEN/ARS"
ORIGIN      
        1 tcgcgcgttt cggtgatgac ggtgaaaacc tctgacacat gcagctcccg gagacggtca
       61 cagcttgtct gtaagcggat gccgggagca gacaagcccg tcagggcgcg tcagcgggtg
      121 ttggcgggtg tcggggctgg cttaactatg cggcatcaga gcagattgta ctgagagtgc
      181 accataccac agcttttcaa ttcaattcat catttttttt ttattctttt ttttgatttc
      241 ggtttctttg aaattttttt gattcggtaa tctccgaaca gaaggaagaa cgaaggaagg
      301 agcacagact tagattggta tatatacgca tatgtagtgt tgaagaaaca tgaaattgcc
      361 cagtattctt aacccaactg cacagaacaa aaacctgcag gaaacgaaga taaatcatgt
      421 cgaaagctac atataaggaa cgtgctgcta ctcatcctag tcctgttgct gccaagctat
      481 ttaatatcat gcacgaaaag caaacaaact tgtgtgcttc attggatgtt cgtaccacca
      541 aggaattact ggagttagtt gaagcattag gtcccaaaat ttgtttacta aaaacacatg
      601 tggatatctt gactgatttt tccatggagg gcacagttaa gccgctaaag gcattatccg
      661 ccaagtacaa ttttttactc ttcgaagaca gaaaatttgc tgacattggt aatacagtca
      721 aattgcagta ctctgcgggt gtatacagaa tagcagaatg ggcagacatt acgaatgcac
      781 acggtgtggt gggcccaggt attgttagcg gtttgaagca ggcggcagaa gaagtaacaa
      841 aggaacctag aggccttttg atgttagcag aattgtcatg caagggctcc ctatctactg
      901 gagaatatac taagggtact gttgacattg cgaagagcga caaagatttt gttatcggct
      961 ttattgctca aagagacatg ggtggaagag atgaaggtta cgattggttg attatgacac
     1021 ccggtgtggg tttagatgac aagggagacg cattgggtca acagtataga accgtggatg
     1081 atgtggtctc tacaggatct gacattatta ttgttggaag aggactattt gcaaagggaa
     1141 gggatgctaa ggtagagggt gaacgttaca gaaaagcagg ctgggaagca tatttgagaa
     1201 gatgcggcca gcaaaactaa aaaactgtat tataagtaaa tgcatgtata ctaaactcac
     1261 aaattagagc ttcaatttaa ttatatcagt tattacccta tgcggtgtga aataccgcac
     1321 agatgcgtaa ggagaaaata ccgcatcagg aaattgtaaa cgttaatatt ttgttaaaat
     1381 tcgcgttaaa tttttgttaa atcagctcat tttttaacca ataggccgaa atcggcaaaa
     1441 tcccttataa atcaaaagaa tagaccgaga tagggttgag tgttgttcca gtttggaaca
     1501 agagtccact attaaagaac gtggactcca acgtcaaagg nnnnnnnnnn nnnnnnnnnn
     1561 nnnnnnnnnn nnnnnnnnnn nnnnnnnnnt nnnnnnnnnn nnnnnnnnnn nnnnnnnnnn
     1621 nnnnnnnnnn nnnnnnnnnn nnnnnnnnnn nnnnnnnnnn nnnnnnnnnn nnnnnnnnnn
     1681 ngnnnnnnnn nnnnnnnnnn nnnnnnnnnn nnnnnnnnnn nnnnnnnnnn nnnnnnnnnn
     1741 nnnnnnnnnn nnnnnnnnnn nnnnnnnnnn nnnnnnnnnn nnnnnnnnnn nnnnnnnnnn
     1801 nnnnnncgcg ccattcgcca ttcaggctgc gcaactgttg ggaagggcga tcggtgcggg
     1861 cctcttcgct attacgccag ctggcgaaag ggggatgtgc tgcaaggcga ttaagttggg
     1921 taacgccagg gttttcccag tcacgacgtt gtaaaacgac ggccagtgag cgcgcgtaat
     1981 acgactcact atagggcgaa ttgggtaccg ggccccccct cgaggtcgac ggtatcgata
     2041 agcttgatat cgaattcctg cagcccaggt tttgggacgc tcgaagataa cttcgtataa
     2101 tgtacattat acgaagttat gcacacacca tagcttcaaa atgtttctac tcctttttta
     2161 ctcttccaga ttttctcgga ctccgcgcat cgccgtacca cttcaaaaca cccaagcaca
     2221 gcatactaaa tttcccctct ttcttcctct agggtgtcgt taattacccg tactaaaggt
     2281 ttggaaaaga aaaaagagac cgcctcgttt ctttttcttc gtcgaaaaag gcaataaaaa
     2341 tttttatcac gtttcttttt cttgaaaatt tttttttttg atttttttct ctttcgatga
     2401 cctcccattg atatttaagt taataaacgg tcttcaattt ctcaagtttc agtttcattt
     2461 ttcttgttct attacaactt tttttacttc ttgctcatta gaaagaaagc atagcaatct
     2521 aatctaagtt ttaattacaa atggctagaa ttccaaaggc tgtttctact caagacgaca
     2581 ttcacgaatt ggttattaag actttcagat gttacgtttt ggacttggtt gaacaatacg
     2641 gtggtggtca cccaggttct gctatgggta tggttgctat tggtattgct ttgtggaagt
     2701 accaaatgaa gtacgctcca aacgacccag actacttcaa cagagacaga ttcgttttgt
     2761 ctaacggtca cgtttgtttg ttccaatact tgttccaaca cttgactggt ttgaaggaaa
     2821 tgactgttaa gcaattgcaa tcttaccact cttctgacta ccactctttg actccaggtc
     2881 acccagaaat tgaaaaccca gctgttgaag ttactactgg tccattgggt caaggtattt
     2941 ctaacgctgt tggtatggct attggttcta agaacttggc tgctacttac aacagaccag
     3001 gtttcccagt tgttgacaac actatttacg ctattgttgg tgacgcttgt ttgcaagaag
     3061 gtccagcttt ggaatctatt tctttggctg gtcacttggc tttggacaac ttgattgtta
     3121 tttacgacaa caaccaagtt tgttgtgacg gttctgttga cgttaacaac actgaagaca
     3181 tttctgctaa gttcagagct caaaactgga acgttattga cattgttgac ggttctagag
     3241 acgttgctac tattgttaag gctattgact gggctaaggc tgaaactgaa agaccaactt
     3301 tgattaacgt tagaactgaa attggtcaag actctgcttt cggtaaccac cacgctgctc
     3361 acggttctgc tttgggtgaa gaaggtatta gagaattgaa gactaagtac ggtttcaacc
     3421 cagctcaaaa gttctggttc ccaaaggaag tttacgactt cttcgctgaa aagccagcta
     3481 agggtgacga attggttaag aactggaaga agttggttga ctcttacgtt aaggaatacc
     3541 caagagaagg tcaagaattc ttgtctagag ttagaggtga attgccaaag aactggagaa
     3601 cttacattcc acaagacaag ccaactgaac caactgctac tagaacttct gctagagaaa
     3661 ttgttagagc tttgggtaag aacttgccac aagttattgc tggttctggt gacttgtctg
     3721 tttctatttt gttgaactgg gacggtgtta agtacttctt caacccaaag ttgcaaactt
     3781 tctgtggttt gggtggtgac tactctggta gatacattga attcggtatt agagaacact
     3841 ctatgtgtgc tattgctaac ggtttggctg cttacaacaa gggtactttc ttgccaatta
     3901 cttctacttt ctacatgttc tacttgtacg ctgctccagc tttgagaatg gctgctttgc
     3961 aagaattgaa ggctattcac attgctactc acgactctat tggtgctggt gaagacggtc
     4021 caactcacca accaattgct ttgtcttctt tgttcagagc tatgccaaac ttctactaca
     4081 tgagaccagc tgacgctact gaagttgctg ctttgttcga agttgctgtt gaattggaac
     4141 actctacttt gttgtctttg tctagacacg aagttgacca atacccaggt aagacttctg
     4201 ctcaaggtgc taagagaggt ggttacgttg ttgaagactg tgaaggtaag ccagacgttc
     4261 aattgattgg tactggttct gaattggaat tcgctattaa gactgctaga ttgttgagac
     4321 aacaaaaggg ttggaaggtt agagttttgt ctttcccatg tcaaagattg ttcgacgaac
     4381 aatctattac ttacagaaga tctgttttga gaagaggtga agttccaact gttgttgttg
     4441 aagcttacgt tgcttacggt tgggaaagat acgctactgc tggttacact atgaacactt
     4501 tcggtaagtc tttgccagtt gaagacgttt acaagtactt cggttacact ccagaaaaga
     4561 ttggtgaaag agttgttcaa tacgttaact ctattaaggc ttctccacaa attttgtacg
     4621 aattccacga cttgtaattt tgtataacta aataatattg gaaactaaat acgaataccc
     4681 aaatttttta tctaaatttt gccgaaagat taaaatctgc agagatatcc gaaacaggta
     4741 aatggatgtt tcaatccctg tagtcagtca ggaacccata ttatattaca gtattagtcg
     4801 ccgcttaggc acgcctttaa ttagcaaaat caaaccttaa gtgcatatgc cgtataaggg
     4861 aaactcaaag aactggcatc gcaaaaatga aaaaaaggaa gagtgaaaaa aaaaaaattc
     4921 aaaagaaatt tactaaagat gacgaattgc cgcagtcata acttcgtata atgtacatta
     4981 tacgaagtta tgaataaaaa acacgctttt tcagttcgag tttatcatta tcaatactgc
     5041 catttcaaag aatacgtaaa taattaatag tagtgatttt cctaacttta tttagtcaaa
     5101 aaattagcct tttaattctg ctgtaacccg tacatgccca aaataggggg cgggttacac
     5161 agaatatata acatcgtagg tgtctgggtg aacagtttat tcctggcatc cactaaatat
     5221 aatggagccc gctttttaag ctggcatcca gaaaaaaaaa gaatcccagc accaaaatat
     5281 tgttttcttc accaaccatc agttcatagg tccattctct tagcgcaact acagagaaca
     5341 ggggcacaaa caggcaaaaa acgggcacaa cctcaatgga gtgatgcaac ctgcctggag
     5401 taaatgatga cacaaggcaa ttgacccacg catgtatcta tctcattttc ttacaccttc
     5461 tattaccttc tgctctctct gatttggaaa aagctgaaaa aaaaggttga aaccagttcc
     5521 ctgaaattat tcccctactt gactaataag tatataaaga cggtaggtat tgattgtaat
     5581 tctgtaaatc tatttcttaa acttcttaaa ttctactttt atagttagtc ttttttttag
     5641 ttttaaaaca ccaagaactt agtttcgaat aaacacacat aaacaaacaa aatgaaagca
     5701 gcggttgtca atgaatttaa gaaagccctg gaaatcaaag aagtggaacg cccgaaactg
     5761 gaagaaggtg aagtcctggt gaaaattgaa gcgtgcggcg tttgtcatac cgatctgcat
     5821 gcggcccacg gtgactggcc gattaaaccg aaactgccgc tgatcccggg tcacgaaggc
     5881 gtgggtatcg tggttgaagt ggccaaaggt gttaaatcaa ttaaagtcgg cgatcgtgtg
     5941 ggtatcccgt ggctgtattc ggcatgcggc gaatgtgaat actgcctgac cggtcaggaa
     6001 acgctgtgtc cgcatcaact gaacggcggt tattccgttg atggcggtta tgcagaatac
     6061 tgcaaagcac cggctgatta cgtggctaaa attccggata atctggaccc ggttgaagtc
     6121 gcaccgatcc tgtgtgctgg cgtcaccacg tataaagcac tgaaagtgag cggtgcacgt
     6181 ccgggtgaat gggttgcgat ttatggcatc ggcggtctgg gtcacattgc cctgcagtac
     6241 gcgaaagcca tgggtctgaa cgtcgtggca gtggatatca gcgacgaaaa atctaaactg
     6301 gctaaagatc tgggcgcaga cattgctatc aatggtctga aagaagatcc ggttaaagcg
     6361 attcatgacc aagttggcgg tgtccacgca gctatcagcg tggccgttaa caagaaagcg
     6421 tttgaacagg cctaccaatc tgtgaaacgt ggcggtaccc tggttgtcgt gggtctgccg
     6481 aacgcagatc tgccgattcc gatctttgac accgttctga atggtgtcag tgtgaaaggc
     6541 tccattgtcg gtacgcgcaa agatatgcag gaagcactgg acttcgcggc ccgtggcaaa
     6601 gttcgcccga ttgtcgaaac ggcggaactg gaagaaatca atgaagtgtt tgaacgtatg
     6661 gaaaaaggta aaatcaacgg tcgtatcgtg ctgaaactga aagaagatta aatccgctct
     6721 aaccgaaaag gaaggagtta gacaacctga agtctaggtc cctatttatt tttttatagt
     6781 tatgttagta ttaagaacgt tatttatatt tcaaattttt cttttttttc tgtacagacg
     6841 cgtgtacgca tgtaacatta tactgaaaac cttgcttgag aaggttttgg gacgctcgaa
     6901 gataacttcg tataatgtac attatacgaa gttatcggaa gcagaaatac acgcgggggg
     6961 atccgatgaa attcagactg agcataactt cgtataatgt acattatacg aagttatttg
     7021 ataggtcaag atcaatgtaa acaattactt tgttatgtag agttttttta gctacctata
     7081 ttccaccata acatcaatca tgcggttgct ggtgtattta ccaataatgt ttaatgtata
     7141 tatatatata tatatatggg gccgtatact tacatatagt agatgtcaag cgtaggcgct
     7201 tcccctgccg gctgtgaggg cgccataacc aaggtatcta tagaccgcca atcagcaaac
     7261 tacctccgta cattcatgtt gcacccacac atttatacac ccagaccgcg acaaattacc
     7321 cataaggttg tttgtgacgg cgtcgtacaa gagaacgtgg gaacttttta ggctcaccaa
     7381 aaaagaaaga aaaaatacga gttgctgaca gaagcctcaa gaaaaaaaaa attcttcttc
     7441 gactatgctg gaggcagaga tgatcgagcc ggtagttaac tatatatagc taaattggtt
     7501 ccatcacctt cttttctggt gtcgctcctt ctagtgctat ttctggcttt tcctattttt
     7561 ttttttccat ttttctttct ctctttctaa tatataaatt ctcttgcatt ttctattttt
     7621 ctctctatct attctacttg tttattccct tcaaggtttt tttttaagga gtacttgttt
     7681 ttagaatata cggtcaacga actataatta actaaacatg gctagaattc caaaagcagt
     7741 atcgacacaa gatgacattc atgaattggt catcaaaacc ttccgttgtt acgttctcga
     7801 cttagtcgaa cagtatggtg gtggtcaccc tggttctgcc atgggtatgg tcgccattgg
     7861 tatcgctctg tggaagtacc agatgaagta cgctccaaat gatccagact acttcaacag
     7921 agatcgtttt gtcttgtcaa acggtcacgt ctgtctgttc caatacttgt tccagcactt
     7981 aactggtttg aaggagatga ctgtcaagca acttcaatct taccactctt ccgattatca
     8041 ctcattgact cctggacacc ctgaaattga gaaccctgct gttgaggtta ccactggtcc
     8101 cctgggacaa ggtatctcta acgctgtcgg tatggccatt ggttcaaaga acctggccgc
     8161 tacttacaac agacctggct tccctgtcgt tgacaacact atctatgcta ttgttggtga
     8221 tgcttgtttg caagagggac ctgctttgga atcgatttcc ttagctggtc acttggcctt
     8281 ggacaacctt attgtgatct acgacaacaa ccaggtttgt tgtgatggtt ccgtcgatgt
     8341 taacaacacc gaagacattt ctgctaagtt tagagctcag aactggaatg tcattgaagt
     8401 cgagaatggt tctagagatg ttgctaccct tgtcaaggcc atcgaatggg ccaaggctga
     8461 gaatgagaga ccaactctga tcaacgttag aactgaaatt ggacaggatt ctgctttcgg
     8521 taaccaccac gctgctcacg gttctgctct tggtgaggaa ggtatccggg agttgaaggc
     8581 caagtacggt ttcgatgtcg ctagaaagtt ctggttccca caggaggtct atgatttctt
     8641 tgctgaaaaa ccagccgagg gtgatcaact agttgctaac tggaagaaac ttttggatga
     8701 gtacgttaag aactatcctc aagaaggtga ggaattaaag gcccgtatta gaggtgaact
     8761 tccaaagaac tggaagagtt tcattccaca ggacaaacca accgagccaa ctgctaccag
     8821 aacctctgct agagaaattg ttagatctct gggacaaaac cttcctcagg ttattgctgg
     8881 ttctggtgac ttgtccgtgt ccattctttt gaactgggga ggagttaagt acttcttcaa
     8941 ccctaagtta caaactttct gtggattggg tggtgactac tctggtagat atattgagtt
     9001 tggtatcaga gaacactcta tgtgtgctat tgccaatggt ttggctgcat acaacaaggg
     9061 tactttcttg cctattacct caactttcta catgttctac ctgtatgcag cacctgcctt
     9121 gcgtatggct gcacttcaag agttgaaagc aattcacatt gctacacacg actccatcgg
     9181 agctggtgaa gatggtccaa cgcaccagcc tattgctttg tcttcattat tcagagctat
     9241 gcccaacttc tactacatta gaccagccga tgctaccgag gttgcagctc tgtttgaagt
     9301 agctgttgag ctcgagcact ccaccttgtt ctctctgtcc agacacgagg ttgagcaata
     9361 cccaggtaag acttcggctg agggagccaa aagaggtggt tacgtcgttg aagactgtga
     9421 gggtaagcca gacgtccaat taattggtgc tggttccgaa ttggagtttg ccgtcaaaac
     9481 tgctcgtttg ctaagacaac agaagggatg gaaggtcaga gttctgtcat tcccatgtca
     9541 gagactgttt gaccaacaat ccctggcata cagacgttct gtccttagaa gaggagaggt
     9601 tccaactgtc gttgttgagg cctatgtcgc atacggatgg gagagatacg ccactgctgg
     9661 ttacaccatg aacacctttg gtaagtctct tcctgttgag gatgtctaca aatacttcgg
     9721 atacactcct gagaagattg gtgagaaggt tgctgcatac gtcaactcta ttaaggctag
     9781 tcctcaaatc ctttacgaat tctaacactt ctaaataagc gaatttctta tgatttatga
     9841 tttttattat taaataagtt ataaaaaaaa taagtgtata caaattttaa agtgactctt
     9901 aggttttaaa acgaaaattc ttattcttga gtaactcttt cctgtaggtc aggttgcttt
     9961 ctcaggtata gtatgaggtc gctcttattg accacacctc taccggcaat aacttcgtat
    10021 aatgtacatt atacgaagtt atcctggaaa ggattaatga gagatccact agttctagag
    10081 cggccgccac cgcggtggag ctccagcttt tgttcccttt agtgagggtt aattgcgcgc
    10141 ttggcgtaat catggtcata gctgtttcct gtgtgaaatt gttatccgct cacaattcca
    10201 cacaacatag gagccggaag cataaagtgt aaagcctggg gtgcctaatg agtgaggtaa
    10261 ctcacattaa ttgcgttgcg ctcactgccc gctttccagt cgggaaacct gtcgtgccag
    10321 ctgcattaat gaatcggcca acgcgcgggg agaggcggtt tgcgtattgg gcgctcttcc
    10381 gcttcctcgc tcactgactc gctgcgctcg gtcgttcggc tgcggcgagc ggtatcagct
    10441 cactcaaagg cggtaatacg gttatccaca gaatcagggg ataacgcagg aaagaacatg
    10501 tgagcaaaag gccagcaaaa ggccaggaac cgtaaaaagg ccgcgttgct ggcgtttttc
    10561 cataggctcc gcccccctga cgagcatcac aaaaatcgac gctcaagtca gaggtggcga
    10621 aacccgacag gactataaag ataccaggcg tttccccctg gaagctccct cgtgcgctct
    10681 cctgttccga ccctgccgct taccggatac ctgtccgcct ttctcccttc gggaagcgtg
    10741 gcgctttctc atagctcacg ctgtaggtat ctcagttcgg tgtaggtcgt tcgctccaag
    10801 ctgggctgtg tgcacgaacc ccccgttcag cccgaccgct gcgccttatc cggtaactat
    10861 cgtcttgagt ccaacccggt aagacacgac ttatcgccac tggcagcagc cactggtaac
    10921 aggattagca gagcgaggta tgtaggcggt gctacagagt tcttgaagtg gtggcctaac
    10981 tacggctaca ctagaaggac agtatttggt atctgcgctc tgctgaagcc agttaccttc
    11041 ggaaaaagag ttggtagctc ttgatccggc aaacaaacca ccgctggtag cggtggtttt
    11101 tttgtttgca agcagcagat tacgcgcaga aaaaaaggat ctcaagaaga tcctttgatc
    11161 ttttctacgg ggtctgacgc tcagtggaac gaaaactcac gttaagggat tttggtcatg
    11221 agattatcaa aaaggatctt cacctagatc cttttaaatt aaaaatgaag ttttaaatca
    11281 atctaaagta tatatgagta aacttggtct gacagttacc aatgcttaat cagtgaggca
    11341 cctatctcag cgatctgtct atttcgttca tccatagttg cctgactccc cgtcgtgtag
    11401 ataactacga tacgggaggg cttaccatct ggccccagtg ctgcaatgat accgcgagac
    11461 ccacgctcac cggctccaga tttatcagca ataaaccagc cagccggaag ggccgagcgc
    11521 agaagtggtc ctgcaacttt atccgcctcc atccagtcta ttaattgttg ccgggaagct
    11581 agagtaagta gttcgccagt taatagtttg cgcaacgttg ttgccattgc tacaggcatc
    11641 gtggtgtcac gctcgtcgtt tggtatggct tcattcagct ccggttccca acgatcaagg
    11701 cgagttacat gatcccccat gttgtgcaaa aaagcggtta gctccttcgg tcctccgatc
    11761 gttgtcagaa gtaagttggc cgcagtgtta tcactcatgg ttatggcagc actgcataat
    11821 tctcttactg tcatgccatc cgtaagatgc ttttctgtga ctggtgagta ctcaaccaag
    11881 tcattctgag aatagtgtat gcggcgaccg agttgctctt gcccggcgtc aatacgggat
    11941 aataccgcgc cacatagcag aactttaaaa gtgctcatca ttggaaaacg ttcttcgggg
    12001 cgaaaactct caaggatctt accgctgttg agatccagtt cgatgtaacc cactcgtgca
    12061 cccaactgat cttcagcatc ttttactttc accagcgttt ctgggtgagc aaaaacagga
    12121 aggcaaaatg ccgcaaaaaa gggaataagg gcgacacgga aatgttgaat actcatactc
    12181 ttcctttttc aatattattg aagcatttat cagggttatt gtctcatgag cggatacata
    12241 tttgaatgta tttagaaaaa taaacaaata ggggttccgc gcacatttcc ccgaaaagtg
    12301 ccacctgggt ccttttcatc acgtgctata aaaataatta taatttaaat tttttaatat
    12361 aaatatataa attaaaaata gaaagtaaaa aaagaaatta aagaaaaaat agtttttgtt
    12421 ttccgaagat gtaaaagact ctagggggat cgccaacaaa tactaccttt tatcttgctc
    12481 ttcctgctct caggtattaa tgccgaattg tttcatcttg tctgtgtaga agaccacaca
    12541 cgaaaatcct gtgattttac attttactta tcgttaatcg aatgtatatc tatttaatct
    12601 gcttttcttg tctaataaat atatatgtaa agtacgcttt ttgttgaaat tttttaaacc
    12661 tttgtttatt tttttttctt cattccgtaa ctcttctacc ttctttattt actttctaaa
    12721 atccaaatac aaaacataaa aataaataaa cacagagtaa attcccaaat tattccatca
    12781 ttaaaagata cgaggcgcgt gtaagttaca ggcaagcgat ccgtcctaag aaaccattat
    12841 tatcatgaca ttaacctata aaaataggcg tatcacgagg ccctttcgtc
//
LOCUS       ScMOX3g-pRS-416         9921 bp ds-DNA     circular     14-JAN-2020
DEFINITION  Mdh and Hps-Phi.
ACCESSION   urn.local...94-7x5r2nm
KEYWORDS    "accession:U03450" "marker:AmpR" "organism:Saccharomyces;
            cerevisiae" "ref:pmid\:2659436".
SOURCE      
  ORGANISM  .
COMMENT     Yeast centromere vector with URA3 marker.COMMENT                   
                                                     COMMENT     <small>[1] A
            system of shuttle vectors and yeast host strains       designed for
            efficient manipulation of DNA in Saccharomyces         cerevisiae.
            Genetics 1989
            122:19-27. Sikorski RS, Hieter P.         (pmid:2659436)</small>.
FEATURES             Location/Qualifiers
     promoter        196..416
                     /standard_name="URA3 promoter"
     CDS             417..1220
                     /standard_name="URA3"
     rep_origin      complement(1351..1806)
     promoter        1977..1995
                     /standard_name="T7 promoter"
     misc_feature    2087..2120
                     /note="Geneious type:
                     site_specific_recombination_target_region"
                     /standard_name="loxPsym_3_3_YNL331C"
     promoter        2121..2540
                     /gene="pTEF1"
     CDS             2541..3176
                     /standard_name="Sc_Hps"
     misc_feature    3177..3379
                     /gene="ADH1t"
                     /product="ADH1 terminator"
     misc_feature    3380..3413
                     /note="Geneious type:
                     site_specific_recombination_target_region"
                     /standard_name="loxPsym_3_3_YNL331C"
     promoter        3454..4153
                     /standard_name="TEF2 promoter"
     CDS             4154..4717
                     /standard_name="Sc_Phi"
     terminator      4718..5017
                     /standard_name="PHO5t"
     misc_feature    5018..5051
                     /note="Geneious type:
                     site_specific_recombination_target_region"
                     /standard_name="loxPsym_3_3_YNL331C"
     misc_feature    5092..5125
                     /note="Geneious type:
                     site_specific_recombination_target_region"
                     /standard_name="loxPsym_3_3_YNL331C"
     promoter        5126..5825
                     /standard_name="pTDH3"
     misc_feature    complement(5230..5343)
                     /note="Geneious type: ORF"
                     /standard_name="ORF 11 (frame 1)"
     misc_feature    5268..5537
                     /note="Geneious type: ORF"
                     /standard_name="ORF 1 (frame 2)"
     misc_feature    complement(5463..5567)
                     /note="Geneious type: ORF"
                     /standard_name="ORF 10 (frame 2)"
     misc_feature    complement(5793..5954)
                     /note="Geneious type: ORF"
                     /standard_name="ORF 9 (frame 2)"
     CDS             5826..6845
                     /standard_name="Mdh_Bs"
     misc_feature    5826..6845
                     /note="Geneious type: ORF"
                     /standard_name="ORF 2 (frame 2)"
     misc_feature    complement(6051..6500)
                     /note="Geneious type: ORF"
                     /standard_name="ORF 7 (frame 2)"
     misc_feature    6175..6297
                     /note="Geneious type: ORF"
                     /standard_name="ORF 3 (frame 3)"
     misc_feature    6323..6430
                     /note="Geneious type: ORF"
                     /standard_name="ORF 4 (frame 1)"
     misc_feature    complement(6356..6457)
                     /note="Geneious type: ORF"
                     /standard_name="ORF 8 (frame 3)"
     misc_feature    complement(6566..6679)
                     /note="Geneious type: ORF"
                     /standard_name="ORF 6 (frame 3)"
     terminator      <6846..7035
                     /standard_name="CYC1t"
     misc_feature    complement(6934..7056)
                     /note="Geneious type: ORF"
                     /standard_name="ORF 5 (frame 1)"
     misc_feature    7036..7069
                     /note="Geneious type:
                     site_specific_recombination_target_region"
                     /standard_name="loxPsym_3_3_YNL331C"
     promoter        complement(7147..7165)
                     /standard_name="T3 promoter"
     protein_bind    7210..7226
                     /standard_name="lac operator"
     promoter        complement(7234..7240)
                     /standard_name="lac promoter"
     promoter        complement(7241..7258)
                     /standard_name="lac promoter"
     promoter        complement(7259..7264)
                     /standard_name="lac promoter"
     rep_origin      complement(7588..8176)
     CDS             complement(8347..9138)
                     /standard_name="AmpR"
     CDS             complement(9139..9207)
                     /standard_name="AmpR"
     promoter        complement(9208..9312)
                     /standard_name="AmpR promoter"
     misc_feature    9349..9852
                     /standard_name="CEN/ARS"
ORIGIN      
        1 tcgcgcgttt cggtgatgac ggtgaaaacc tctgacacat gcagctcccg gagacggtca
       61 cagcttgtct gtaagcggat gccgggagca gacaagcccg tcagggcgcg tcagcgggtg
      121 ttggcgggtg tcggggctgg cttaactatg cggcatcaga gcagattgta ctgagagtgc
      181 accataccac agcttttcaa ttcaattcat catttttttt ttattctttt ttttgatttc
      241 ggtttctttg aaattttttt gattcggtaa tctccgaaca gaaggaagaa cgaaggaagg
      301 agcacagact tagattggta tatatacgca tatgtagtgt tgaagaaaca tgaaattgcc
      361 cagtattctt aacccaactg cacagaacaa aaacctgcag gaaacgaaga taaatcatgt
      421 cgaaagctac atataaggaa cgtgctgcta ctcatcctag tcctgttgct gccaagctat
      481 ttaatatcat gcacgaaaag caaacaaact tgtgtgcttc attggatgtt cgtaccacca
      541 aggaattact ggagttagtt gaagcattag gtcccaaaat ttgtttacta aaaacacatg
      601 tggatatctt gactgatttt tccatggagg gcacagttaa gccgctaaag gcattatccg
      661 ccaagtacaa ttttttactc ttcgaagaca gaaaatttgc tgacattggt aatacagtca
      721 aattgcagta ctctgcgggt gtatacagaa tagcagaatg ggcagacatt acgaatgcac
      781 acggtgtggt gggcccaggt attgttagcg gtttgaagca ggcggcagaa gaagtaacaa
      841 aggaacctag aggccttttg atgttagcag aattgtcatg caagggctcc ctatctactg
      901 gagaatatac taagggtact gttgacattg cgaagagcga caaagatttt gttatcggct
      961 ttattgctca aagagacatg ggtggaagag atgaaggtta cgattggttg attatgacac
     1021 ccggtgtggg tttagatgac aagggagacg cattgggtca acagtataga accgtggatg
     1081 atgtggtctc tacaggatct gacattatta ttgttggaag aggactattt gcaaagggaa
     1141 gggatgctaa ggtagagggt gaacgttaca gaaaagcagg ctgggaagca tatttgagaa
     1201 gatgcggcca gcaaaactaa aaaactgtat tataagtaaa tgcatgtata ctaaactcac
     1261 aaattagagc ttcaatttaa ttatatcagt tattacccta tgcggtgtga aataccgcac
     1321 agatgcgtaa ggagaaaata ccgcatcagg aaattgtaaa cgttaatatt ttgttaaaat
     1381 tcgcgttaaa tttttgttaa atcagctcat tttttaacca ataggccgaa atcggcaaaa
     1441 tcccttataa atcaaaagaa tagaccgaga tagggttgag tgttgttcca gtttggaaca
     1501 agagtccact attaaagaac gtggactcca acgtcaaagg nnnnnnnnnn nnnnnnnnnn
     1561 nnnnnnnnnn nnnnnnnnnn nnnnnnnnnt nnnnnnnnnn nnnnnnnnnn nnnnnnnnnn
     1621 nnnnnnnnnn nnnnnnnnnn nnnnnnnnnn nnnnnnnnnn nnnnnnnnnn nnnnnnnnnn
     1681 ngnnnnnnnn nnnnnnnnnn nnnnnnnnnn nnnnnnnnnn nnnnnnnnnn nnnnnnnnnn
     1741 nnnnnnnnnn nnnnnnnnnn nnnnnnnnnn nnnnnnnnnn nnnnnnnnnn nnnnnnnnnn
     1801 nnnnnncgcg ccattcgcca ttcaggctgc gcaactgttg ggaagggcga tcggtgcggg
     1861 cctcttcgct attacgccag ctggcgaaag ggggatgtgc tgcaaggcga ttaagttggg
     1921 taacgccagg gttttcccag tcacgacgtt gtaaaacgac ggccagtgag cgcgcgtaat
     1981 acgactcact atagggcgaa ttgggtaccg ggccccccct cgaggtcgac ggtatcgata
     2041 agcttgatat cgaattcctg cagcccctca acaagagcat acgtcgataa cttcgtataa
     2101 tgtacattat acgaagttat gcacacacca tagcttcaaa atgtttctac tcctttttta
     2161 ctcttccaga ttttctcgga ctccgcgcat cgccgtacca cttcaaaaca cccaagcaca
     2221 gcatactaaa tttcccctct ttcttcctct agggtgtcgt taattacccg tactaaaggt
     2281 ttggaaaaga aaaaagagac cgcctcgttt ctttttcttc gtcgaaaaag gcaataaaaa
     2341 tttttatcac gtttcttttt cttgaaaatt tttttttttg atttttttct ctttcgatga
     2401 cctcccattg atatttaagt taataaacgg tcttcaattt ctcaagtttc agtttcattt
     2461 ttcttgttct attacaactt tttttacttc ttgctcatta gaaagaaagc atagcaatct
     2521 aatctaagtt ttaattacaa atggaattgc aattggcttt ggatttggtt aatattgaag
     2581 aagctaaaca agttgttgct gaagttcaag aatatgttga tattgttgaa attggtactc
     2641 cagttattaa aatttggggt ttgcaagctg ttaaagctgt taaagatgct tttccacatt
     2701 tgcaagtttt ggctgatatg aaaactatgg atgctgctgc ttatgaagtt gctaaagctg
     2761 ctgaacatgg tgctgatatt gttactattt tggctgctgc tgaagatgtt tctattaaag
     2821 gtgctgttga agaagctaaa aaattgggta aaaaaatttt ggttgatatg attgctgtta
     2881 aaaatttgga agaaagagct aaacaagttg atgaaatggg tgttgattat atttgtgttc
     2941 atgctggtta tgatttgcaa gctgttggta aaaatccatt ggatgatttg aaaagaatta
     3001 aagctgttgt taaaaatgct aaaactgcta ttgctggtgg tattaaattg gaaactttgc
     3061 cagaagttat taaagctgaa ccagatttgg ttattgttgg tggtggtatt gctaatcaaa
     3121 ctgataaaaa agctgctgct gaaaaaatta ataaattggt taaacaaggt ttgtaacact
     3181 tctaaataag cgaatttctt atgatttatg atttttatta ttaaataagt tataaaaaaa
     3241 ataagtgtat acaaatttta aagtgactct taggttttaa aacgaaaatt cttattcttg
     3301 agtaactctt tcctgtaggt caggttgctt tctcaggtat agtatgaggt cgctcttatt
     3361 gaccacacct ctaccggcaa taacttcgta taatgtacat tatacgaagt tatcgataac
     3421 tggcgtgctt tcgaacgctt ctaacacatc acgttgatag gtcaagatca atgtaaacaa
     3481 ttactttgtt atgtagagtt tttttagcta cctatattcc accataacat caatcatgcg
     3541 gttgctggtg tatttaccaa taatgtttaa tgtatatata tatatatata tatggggccg
     3601 tatacttaca tatagtagat gtcaagcgta ggcgcttccc ctgccggctg tgagggcgcc
     3661 ataaccaagg tatctataga ccgccaatca gcaaactacc tccgtacatt catgttgcac
     3721 ccacacattt atacacccag accgcgacaa attacccata aggttgtttg tgacggcgtc
     3781 gtacaagaga acgtgggaac tttttaggct caccaaaaaa gaaagaaaaa atacgagttg
     3841 ctgacagaag cctcaagaaa aaaaaaattc ttcttcgact atgctggagg cagagatgat
     3901 cgagccggta gttaactata tatagctaaa ttggttccat caccttcttt tctggtgtcg
     3961 ctccttctag tgctatttct ggcttttcct attttttttt ttccattttt ctttctctct
     4021 ttctaatata taaattctct tgcattttct atttttctct ctatctattc tacttgttta
     4081 ttcccttcaa ggtttttttt taaggagtac ttgtttttag aatatacggt caacgaacta
     4141 taattaacta aacatgattt ctatgttgac tactgaattt ttggctgaaa ttgttaaaga
     4201 attgaattct tctgttaatc aaattgctga tgaagaagct gaagctttgg ttaatggtat
     4261 tttgcaatct aaaaaagttt ttgttgctgg tgctggtaga tctggtttta tggctaaatc
     4321 ttttgctatg agaatgatgc atatgggtat tgatgcttat gttgttggtg aaactgttac
     4381 tccaaattat gaaaaagaag atattttgat tattggttct ggttctggtg aaactaaatc
     4441 tttggtttct atggctcaaa aagctaaatc tattggtggt actattgctg ctgttactat
     4501 taatccagaa tctactattg gtcaattggc tgatattgtt attaaaatgc caggttctcc
     4561 aaaagataaa tctgaagcta gagaaactat tcaaccaatg ggttctttgt ttgaacaaac
     4621 tttgttgttg ttttatgatg ctgttatttt gagatttatg gaaaaaaaag gtttggatac
     4681 taaaactatg tatggtagac atgctaattt ggaataattt tgtataacta aataatattg
     4741 gaaactaaat acgaataccc aaatttttta tctaaatttt gccgaaagat taaaatctgc
     4801 agagatatcc gaaacaggta aatggatgtt tcaatccctg tagtcagtca ggaacccata
     4861 ttatattaca gtattagtcg ccgcttaggc acgcctttaa ttagcaaaat caaaccttaa
     4921 gtgcatatgc cgtataaggg aaactcaaag aactggcatc gcaaaaatga aaaaaaggaa
     4981 gagtgaaaaa aaaaaaattc aaaagaaatt tactaaaata acttcgtata atgtacatta
     5041 tacgaagtta tcgctatcgt tgctgttgtc ggatgacgaa ttgccgcagt cataacttcg
     5101 tataatgtac attatacgaa gttatgaata aaaaacacgc tttttcagtt cgagtttatc
     5161 attatcaata ctgccatttc aaagaatacg taaataatta atagtagtga ttttcctaac
     5221 tttatttagt caaaaaatta gccttttaat tctgctgtaa cccgtacatg cccaaaatag
     5281 ggggcgggtt acacagaata tataacatcg taggtgtctg ggtgaacagt ttattcctgg
     5341 catccactaa atataatgga gcccgctttt taagctggca tccagaaaaa aaaagaatcc
     5401 cagcaccaaa atattgtttt cttcaccaac catcagttca taggtccatt ctcttagcgc
     5461 aactacagag aacaggggca caaacaggca aaaaacgggc acaacctcaa tggagtgatg
     5521 caacctgcct ggagtaaatg atgacacaag gcaattgacc cacgcatgta tctatctcat
     5581 tttcttacac cttctattac cttctgctct ctctgatttg gaaaaagctg aaaaaaaagg
     5641 ttgaaaccag ttccctgaaa ttattcccct acttgactaa taagtatata aagacggtag
     5701 gtattgattg taattctgta aatctatttc ttaaacttct taaattctac ttttatagtt
     5761 agtctttttt ttagttttaa aacaccaaga acttagtttc gaataaacac acataaacaa
     5821 acaaaatgaa agcagcggtt gtcaatgaat ttaagaaagc cctggaaatc aaagaagtgg
     5881 aacgcccgaa actggaagaa ggtgaagtcc tggtgaaaat tgaagcgtgc ggcgtttgtc
     5941 ataccgatct gcatgcggcc cacggtgact ggccgattaa accgaaactg ccgctgatcc
     6001 cgggtcacga aggcgtgggt atcgtggttg aagtggccaa aggtgttaaa tcaattaaag
     6061 tcggcgatcg tgtgggtatc ccgtggctgt attcggcatg cggcgaatgt gaatactgcc
     6121 tgaccggtca ggaaacgctg tgtccgcatc aactgaacgg cggttattcc gttgatggcg
     6181 gttatgcaga atactgcaaa gcaccggctg attacgtggc taaaattccg gataatctgg
     6241 acccggttga agtcgcaccg atcctgtgtg ctggcgtcac cacgtataaa gcactgaaag
     6301 tgagcggtgc acgtccgggt gaatgggttg cgatttatgg catcggcggt ctgggtcaca
     6361 ttgccctgca gtacgcgaaa gccatgggtc tgaacgtcgt ggcagtggat atcagcgacg
     6421 aaaaatctaa actggctaaa gatctgggcg cagacattgc tatcaatggt ctgaaagaag
     6481 atccggttaa agcgattcat gaccaagttg gcggtgtcca cgcagctatc agcgtggccg
     6541 ttaacaagaa agcgtttgaa caggcctacc aatctgtgaa acgtggcggt accctggttg
     6601 tcgtgggtct gccgaacgca gatctgccga ttccgatctt tgacaccgtt ctgaatggtg
     6661 tcagtgtgaa aggctccatt gtcggtacgc gcaaagatat gcaggaagca ctggacttcg
     6721 cggcccgtgg caaagttcgc ccgattgtcg aaacggcgga actggaagaa atcaatgaag
     6781 tgtttgaacg tatggaaaaa ggtaaaatca acggtcgtat cgtgctgaaa ctgaaagaag
     6841 attaaatccg ctctaaccga aaaggaagga gttagacaac ctgaagtcta ggtccctatt
     6901 tattttttta tagttatgtt agtattaaga acgttattta tatttcaaat ttttcttttt
     6961 tttctgtaca gacgcgtgta cgcatgtaac attatactga aaaccttgct tgagaaggtt
     7021 ttgggacgct cgaagataac ttcgtataat gtacattata cgaagttatc ggaagcagaa
     7081 atacacgcgg ggggatccac tagttctaga gcggccgcca ccgcggtgga gctccagctt
     7141 ttgttccctt tagtgagggt taattgcgcg cttggcgtaa tcatggtcat agctgtttcc
     7201 tgtgtgaaat tgttatccgc tcacaattcc acacaacata ggagccggaa gcataaagtg
     7261 taaagcctgg ggtgcctaat gagtgaggta actcacatta attgcgttgc gctcactgcc
     7321 cgctttccag tcgggaaacc tgtcgtgcca gctgcattaa tgaatcggcc aacgcgcggg
     7381 gagaggcggt ttgcgtattg ggcgctcttc cgcttcctcg ctcactgact cgctgcgctc
     7441 ggtcgttcgg ctgcggcgag cggtatcagc tcactcaaag gcggtaatac ggttatccac
     7501 agaatcaggg gataacgcag gaaagaacat gtgagcaaaa ggccagcaaa aggccaggaa
     7561 ccgtaaaaag gccgcgttgc tggcgttttt ccataggctc cgcccccctg acgagcatca
     7621 caaaaatcga cgctcaagtc agaggtggcg aaacccgaca ggactataaa gataccaggc
     7681 gtttccccct ggaagctccc tcgtgcgctc tcctgttccg accctgccgc ttaccggata
     7741 cctgtccgcc tttctccctt cgggaagcgt ggcgctttct catagctcac gctgtaggta
     7801 tctcagttcg gtgtaggtcg ttcgctccaa gctgggctgt gtgcacgaac cccccgttca
     7861 gcccgaccgc tgcgccttat ccggtaacta tcgtcttgag tccaacccgg taagacacga
     7921 cttatcgcca ctggcagcag ccactggtaa caggattagc agagcgaggt atgtaggcgg
     7981 tgctacagag ttcttgaagt ggtggcctaa ctacggctac actagaagga cagtatttgg
     8041 tatctgcgct ctgctgaagc cagttacctt cggaaaaaga gttggtagct cttgatccgg
     8101 caaacaaacc accgctggta gcggtggttt ttttgtttgc aagcagcaga ttacgcgcag
     8161 aaaaaaagga tctcaagaag atcctttgat cttttctacg gggtctgacg ctcagtggaa
     8221 cgaaaactca cgttaaggga ttttggtcat gagattatca aaaaggatct tcacctagat
     8281 ccttttaaat taaaaatgaa gttttaaatc aatctaaagt atatatgagt aaacttggtc
     8341 tgacagttac caatgcttaa tcagtgaggc acctatctca gcgatctgtc tatttcgttc
     8401 atccatagtt gcctgactcc ccgtcgtgta gataactacg atacgggagg gcttaccatc
     8461 tggccccagt gctgcaatga taccgcgaga cccacgctca ccggctccag atttatcagc
     8521 aataaaccag ccagccggaa gggccgagcg cagaagtggt cctgcaactt tatccgcctc
     8581 catccagtct attaattgtt gccgggaagc tagagtaagt agttcgccag ttaatagttt
     8641 gcgcaacgtt gttgccattg ctacaggcat cgtggtgtca cgctcgtcgt ttggtatggc
     8701 ttcattcagc tccggttccc aacgatcaag gcgagttaca tgatccccca tgttgtgcaa
     8761 aaaagcggtt agctccttcg gtcctccgat cgttgtcaga agtaagttgg ccgcagtgtt
     8821 atcactcatg gttatggcag cactgcataa ttctcttact gtcatgccat ccgtaagatg
     8881 cttttctgtg actggtgagt actcaaccaa gtcattctga gaatagtgta tgcggcgacc
     8941 gagttgctct tgcccggcgt caatacggga taataccgcg ccacatagca gaactttaaa
     9001 agtgctcatc attggaaaac gttcttcggg gcgaaaactc tcaaggatct taccgctgtt
     9061 gagatccagt tcgatgtaac ccactcgtgc acccaactga tcttcagcat cttttacttt
     9121 caccagcgtt tctgggtgag caaaaacagg aaggcaaaat gccgcaaaaa agggaataag
     9181 ggcgacacgg aaatgttgaa tactcatact cttccttttt caatattatt gaagcattta
     9241 tcagggttat tgtctcatga gcggatacat atttgaatgt atttagaaaa ataaacaaat
     9301 aggggttccg cgcacatttc cccgaaaagt gccacctggg tccttttcat cacgtgctat
     9361 aaaaataatt ataatttaaa ttttttaata taaatatata aattaaaaat agaaagtaaa
     9421 aaaagaaatt aaagaaaaaa tagtttttgt tttccgaaga tgtaaaagac tctaggggga
     9481 tcgccaacaa atactacctt ttatcttgct cttcctgctc tcaggtatta atgccgaatt
     9541 gtttcatctt gtctgtgtag aagaccacac acgaaaatcc tgtgatttta cattttactt
     9601 atcgttaatc gaatgtatat ctatttaatc tgcttttctt gtctaataaa tatatatgta
     9661 aagtacgctt tttgttgaaa ttttttaaac ctttgtttat ttttttttct tcattccgta
     9721 actcttctac cttctttatt tactttctaa aatccaaata caaaacataa aaataaataa
     9781 acacagagta aattcccaaa ttattccatc attaaaagat acgaggcgcg tgtaagttac
     9841 aggcaagcga tccgtcctaa gaaaccatta ttatcatgac attaacctat aaaaataggc
     9901 gtatcacgag gccctttcgt c
//
